# Supplementary material for: Controllable protein phase separation and modular recruitment to form responsive membraneless organelles
Source: Nat Commun. 2018 Jul 30;9:2985. doi: 10.1038/s41467-018-05403-1 (PMC6065366; doi:10.1038/s41467-018-05403-1)
Supplement: Supplementary file 3 — Supplementary Data 1 [file 41467_2018_5403_MOESM3_ESM.zip › SI plasmids - gb format/pET_MBP-RGG-GFP-RGG.gb]

LOCUS       Exported                8180 bp ds-DNA     circular SYN 06-JUN-2018
DEFINITION  synthetic circular DNA.
ACCESSION   .
VERSION     .
KEYWORDS    .
SOURCE      synthetic DNA construct
  ORGANISM  synthetic DNA construct
REFERENCE   1  (bases 1 to 8180)
  AUTHORS   BSchuster
  TITLE     Direct Submission
  JOURNAL   Exported Jun 6, 2018 from SnapGene 4.1.9
            http://www.snapgene.com
FEATURES             Location/Qualifiers
     source          1..8180
                     /organism="synthetic DNA construct"
                     /mol_type="other DNA"
     rep_origin      12..467
                     /direction=RIGHT
                     /label=f1 ori
                     /note="f1 bacteriophage origin of replication; arrow 
                     indicates direction of (+) strand synthesis"
     CDS             complement(560..1375)
                     /codon_start=1
                     /gene="aph(3')-Ia"
                     /product="aminoglycoside phosphotransferase"
                     /label=KanR
                     /note="confers resistance to kanamycin in bacteria or G418 
                     (Geneticin(R)) in eukaryotes"
                     /translation="MSHIQRETSCSRPRLNSNMDADLYGYKWARDNVGQSGATIYRLYG
                     KPDAPELFLKHGKGSVANDVTDEMVRLNWLTEFMPLPTIKHFIRTPDDAWLLTTAIPGK
                     TAFQVLEEYPDSGENIVDALAVFLRRLHSIPVCNCPFNSDRVFRLAQAQSRMNNGLVDA
                     SDFDDERNGWPVEQVWKEMHKLLPFSPDSVVTHGDFSLDNLIFDEGKLIGCIDVGRVGI
                     ADRYQDLAILWNCLGEFSPSLQKRLFQKYGIDNPDMNKLQFHLMLDEFF"
     rep_origin      1497..2085
                     /direction=RIGHT
                     /label=ori
                     /note="high-copy-number ColE1/pMB1/pBR322/pUC origin of 
                     replication"
     misc_feature    2271..2413
                     /label=bom
                     /note="basis of mobility region from pBR322"
     CDS             complement(2515..2706)
                     /codon_start=1
                     /gene="rop"
                     /product="Rop protein, which maintains plasmids at low copy
                     number"
                     /label=rop
                     /translation="MTKQEKTALNMARFIRSQTLTLLEKLNELDADEQADICESLHDHA
                     DELYRSCLARFGDDGENL"
     CDS             complement(3515..4597)
                     /codon_start=1
                     /gene="lacI"
                     /product="lac repressor"
                     /label=lacI
                     /note="The lac repressor binds to the lac operator to 
                     inhibit transcription in E. coli. This inhibition can be 
                     relieved by adding lactose or 
                     isopropyl-beta-D-thiogalactopyranoside (IPTG)."
                     /translation="MKPVTLYDVAEYAGVSYQTVSRVVNQASHVSAKTREKVEAAMAEL
                     NYIPNRVAQQLAGKQSLLIGVATSSLALHAPSQIVAAIKSRADQLGASVVVSMVERSGV
                     EACKAAVHNLLAQRVSGLIINYPLDDQDAIAVEAACTNVPALFLDVSDQTPINSIIFSH
                     EDGTRLGVEHLVALGHQQIALLAGPLSSVSARLRLAGWHKYLTRNQIQPIAEREGDWSA
                     MSGFQQTMQMLNEGIVPTAMLVANDQMALGAMRAITESGLRVGADISVVGYDDTEDSSC
                     YIPPLTTIKQDFRLLGQTSVDRLLQLSQGQAVKGNQLLPVSLVKRKTTLAPNTQTASPR
                     ALADSLMQLARQVSRLESGQ"
     promoter        complement(4598..4675)
                     /gene="lacI"
                     /label=lacI promoter
     promoter        4984..5002
                     /label=T7 promoter
                     /note="promoter for bacteriophage T7 RNA polymerase"
     protein_bind    5003..5027
                     /label=lac operator
                     /bound_moiety="lac repressor encoded by lacI"
                     /note="The lac repressor binds to the lac operator to 
                     inhibit transcription in E. coli. This inhibition can be 
                     relieved by adding lactose or 
                     isopropyl-beta-D-thiogalactopyranoside (IPTG)."
     RBS             5042..5064
                     /note="efficient ribosome binding site from bacteriophage 
                     T7 gene 10 (Olins and Rangwala, 1989)"
     CDS             5072..6172
                     /codon_start=1
                     /gene="malE (mutated)"
                     /product="maltose binding protein from E. coli"
                     /label=MBP
                     /note="This version of the gene does not encode a signal 
                     sequence, so MBP will remain in the cytosol."
                     /translation="MKIEEGKLVIWINGDKGYNGLAEVGKKFEKDTGIKVTVEHPDKLE
                     EKFPQVAATGDGPDIIFWAHDRFGGYAQSGLLAEITPDKAFQDKLYPFTWDAVRYNGKL
                     IAYPIAVEALSLIYNKDLLPNPPKTWEEIPALDKELKAKGKSALMFNLQEPYFTWPLIA
                     ADGGYAFKYENGKYDIKDVGVDNAGAKAGLTFLVDLIKNKHMNADTDYSIAEAAFNKGE
                     TAMTINGPWAWSNIDTSKVNYGVTVLPTFKGQPSKPFVGVLSAGINAASPNKELAKEFL
                     ENYLLTDEGLEAVNKDKPLGAVALKSYEEELVKDPRIAATMENAQKGEIMPNIPQMSAF
                     WYAVRTAVINAASGRQTVDEALKDAQT"
     CDS             6221..6241
                     /codon_start=1
                     /product="tobacco etch virus (TEV) protease recognition and
                     cleavage site"
                     /label=TEV site
                     /translation="ENLYFQG"
     CDS             6248..6748
                     /codon_start=1
                     /label=RGG domain
                     /translation="ESNQSNNGGSGNAALNRGGRYVPPHLRGGDGGAAAAASAGGDDRR
                     GGAGGGGYRRGGGNSGGGGGGGYDRGYNDNRDDRDNRGGSGGYGRDRNYEDRGYNGGGG
                     GGGNRGYNNNRGGGGGGYNRQDRGDGGSSNFSRGGYNNRDEGSDNRGSGRSYNNDRRDN
                     GGDG"
     CDS             6755..6772
                     /codon_start=1
                     /product="thrombin recognition and cleavage site"
                     /label=thrombin site
                     /translation="LVPRGS"
     CDS             6773..7489
                     /codon_start=1
                     /product="enhanced GFP"
                     /label=EGFP
                     /note="mammalian codon-optimized"
                     /translation="MVSKGEELFTGVVPILVELDGDVNGHKFSVSGEGEGDATYGKLTL
                     KFICTTGKLPVPWPTLVTTLTYGVQCFSRYPDHMKQHDFFKSAMPEGYVQERTIFFKDD
                     GNYKTRAEVKFEGDTLVNRIELKGIDFKEDGNILGHKLEYNYNSHNVYIMADKQKNGIK
                     VNFKIRHNIEDGSVQLADHYQQNTPIGDGPVLLPDNHYLSTQSALSKDPNEKRDHMVLL
                     EFVTAAGITLGMDELYK"
     CDS             7496..7513
                     /codon_start=1
                     /product="thrombin recognition and cleavage site"
                     /label=thrombin site
                     /translation="LVPRGS"
     CDS             7517..8017
                     /codon_start=1
                     /label=RGG domain
                     /translation="ESNQSNNGGSGNAALNRGGRYVPPHLRGGDGGAAAAASAGGDDRR
                     GGAGGGGYRRGGGNSGGGGGGGYDRGYNDNRDDRDNRGGSGGYGRDRNYEDRGYNGGGG
                     GGGNRGYNNNRGGGGGGYNRQDRGDGGSSNFSRGGYNNRDEGSDNRGSGRSYNNDRRDN
                     GGDG"
     CDS             8024..8041
                     /codon_start=1
                     /product="6xHis affinity tag"
                     /label=6xHis
                     /translation="HHHHHH"
     terminator      8108..8155
                     /label=T7 terminator
                     /note="transcription terminator for bacteriophage T7 RNA 
                     polymerase"
ORIGIN
        1 tggcgaatgg gnnnnnnnnn nnnnnnnnnn nnnnnnnnnn nnnnnnnnnn nnnnnnnnnn
       61 nnnnnnnnnn nnnnnnnnnn nnnnnnnnnn nnnnnnnnnn nnnnnnnnnn nnnnnnnnnn
      121 nnnnnnnnnn nnnnncnnnn nnnnnnnnnn nnnnnnnnnn nnnnnnnnnn nnnnnnnnnn
      181 nnnnnnnnnn nnnnnnnnnn nnnnnnnnnn nnnnnnnnnn nnnnnnnann nnnnnnnnnn
      241 nnnnnnnnnn nnnnnnnnnn nnnnnnnnnn nnnnnnncct ttgacgttgg agtccacgtt
      301 ctttaatagt ggactcttgt tccaaactgg aacaacactc aaccctatct cggtctattc
      361 ttttgattta taagggattt tgccgatttc ggcctattgg ttaaaaaatg agctgattta
      421 acaaaaattt aacgcgaatt ttaacaaaat attaacgttt acaatttcag gtggcacttt
      481 tcggggaaat gtgcgcggaa cccctatttg tttatttttc taaatacatt caaatatgta
      541 tccgctcatg aattaattct tagaaaaact catcgagcat caaatgaaac tgcaatttat
      601 tcatatcagg attatcaata ccatattttt gaaaaagccg tttctgtaat gaaggagaaa
      661 actcaccgag gcagttccat aggatggcaa gatcctggta tcggtctgcg attccgactc
      721 gtccaacatc aatacaacct attaatttcc cctcgtcaaa aataaggtta tcaagtgaga
      781 aatcaccatg agtgacgact gaatccggtg agaatggcaa aagtttatgc atttctttcc
      841 agacttgttc aacaggccag ccattacgct cgtcatcaaa atcactcgca tcaaccaaac
      901 cgttattcat tcgtgattgc gcctgagcga gacgaaatac gcgatcgctg ttaaaaggac
      961 aattacaaac aggaatcgaa tgcaaccggc gcaggaacac tgccagcgca tcaacaatat
     1021 tttcacctga atcaggatat tcttctaata cctggaatgc tgttttcccg gggatcgcag
     1081 tggtgagtaa ccatgcatca tcaggagtac ggataaaatg cttgatggtc ggaagaggca
     1141 taaattccgt cagccagttt agtctgacca tctcatctgt aacatcattg gcaacgctac
     1201 ctttgccatg tttcagaaac aactctggcg catcgggctt cccatacaat cgatagattg
     1261 tcgcacctga ttgcccgaca ttatcgcgag cccatttata cccatataaa tcagcatcca
     1321 tgttggaatt taatcgcggc ctagagcaag acgtttcccg ttgaatatgg ctcataacac
     1381 cccttgtatt actgtttatg taagcagaca gttttattgt tcatgaccaa aatcccttaa
     1441 cgtgagtttt cgttccactg agcgtcagac cccgtagaaa agatcaaagg atcttcttga
     1501 gatccttttt ttctgcgcgt aatctgctgc ttgcaaacaa aaaaaccacc gctaccagcg
     1561 gtggtttgtt tgccggatca agagctacca actctttttc cgaaggtaac tggcttcagc
     1621 agagcgcaga taccaaatac tgtccttcta gtgtagccgt agttaggcca ccacttcaag
     1681 aactctgtag caccgcctac atacctcgct ctgctaatcc tgttaccagt ggctgctgcc
     1741 agtggcgata agtcgtgtct taccgggttg gactcaagac gatagttacc ggataaggcg
     1801 cagcggtcgg gctgaacggg gggttcgtgc acacagccca gcttggagcg aacgacctac
     1861 accgaactga gatacctaca gcgtgagcta tgagaaagcg ccacgcttcc cgaagggaga
     1921 aaggcggaca ggtatccggt aagcggcagg gtcggaacag gagagcgcac gagggagctt
     1981 ccagggggaa acgcctggta tctttatagt cctgtcgggt ttcgccacct ctgacttgag
     2041 cgtcgatttt tgtgatgctc gtcagggggg cggagcctat ggaaaaacgc cagcaacgcg
     2101 gcctttttac ggttcctggc cttttgctgg ccttttgctc acatgttctt tcctgcgtta
     2161 tcccctgatt ctgtggataa ccgtattacc gcctttgagt gagctgatac cgctcgccgc
     2221 agccgaacga ccgagcgcag cgagtcagtg agcgaggaag cggaagagcg cctgatgcgg
     2281 tattttctcc ttacgcatct gtgcggtatt tcacaccgca tatatggtgc actctcagta
     2341 caatctgctc tgatgccgca tagttaagcc agtatacact ccgctatcgc tacgtgactg
     2401 ggtcatggct gcgccccgac acccgccaac acccgctgac gcgccctgac gggcttgtct
     2461 gctcccggca tccgcttaca gacaagctgt gaccgtctcc gggagctgca tgtgtcagag
     2521 gttttcaccg tcatcaccga aacgcgcgag gcagctgcgg taaagctcat cagcgtggtc
     2581 gtgaagcgat tcacagatgt ctgcctgttc atccgcgtcc agctcgttga gtttctccag
     2641 aagcgttaat gtctggcttc tgataaagcg ggccatgtta agggcggttt tttcctgttt
     2701 ggtcactgat gcctccgtgt aagggggatt tctgttcatg ggggtaatga taccgatgaa
     2761 acgagagagg atgctcacga tacgggttac tgatgatgaa catgcccggt tactggaacg
     2821 ttgtgagggt aaacaactgg cggtatggat gcggcgggac cagagaaaaa tcactcaggg
     2881 tcaatgccag cgcttcgtta atacagatgt aggtgttcca cagggtagcc agcagcatcc
     2941 tgcgatgcag atccggaaca taatggtgca gggcgctgac ttccgcgttt ccagacttta
     3001 cgaaacacgg aaaccgaaga ccattcatgt tgttgctcag gtcgcagacg ttttgcagca
     3061 gcagtcgctt cacgttcgct cgcgtatcgg tgattcattc tgctaaccag taaggcaacc
     3121 ccgccagcct agccgggtcc tcaacgacag gagcacgatc atgcgcaccc gtggggccgc
     3181 catgccggcg ataatggcct gcttctcgcc gaaacgtttg gtggcgggac cagtgacgaa
     3241 ggcttgagcg agggcgtgca agattccgaa taccgcaagc gacaggccga tcatcgtcgc
     3301 gctccagcga aagcggtcct cgccgaaaat gacccagagc gctgccggca cctgtcctac
     3361 gagttgcatg ataaagaaga cagtcataag tgcggcgacg atagtcatgc cccgcgccca
     3421 ccggaaggag ctgactgggt tgaaggctct caagggcatc ggtcgagatc ccggtgccta
     3481 atgagtgagc taacttacat taattgcgtt gcgctcactg cccgctttcc agtcgggaaa
     3541 cctgtcgtgc cagctgcatt aatgaatcgg ccaacgcgcg gggagaggcg gtttgcgtat
     3601 tgggcgccag ggtggttttt cttttcacca gtgagacggg caacagctga ttgcccttca
     3661 ccgcctggcc ctgagagagt tgcagcaagc ggtccacgct ggtttgcccc agcaggcgaa
     3721 aatcctgttt gatggtggtt aacggcggga tataacatga gctgtcttcg gtatcgtcgt
     3781 atcccactac cgagatatcc gcaccaacgc gcagcccgga ctcggtaatg gcgcgcattg
     3841 cgcccagcgc catctgatcg ttggcaacca gcatcgcagt gggaacgatg ccctcattca
     3901 gcatttgcat ggtttgttga aaaccggaca tggcactcca gtcgccttcc cgttccgcta
     3961 tcggctgaat ttgattgcga gtgagatatt tatgccagcc agccagacgc agacgcgccg
     4021 agacagaact taatgggccc gctaacagcg cgatttgctg gtgacccaat gcgaccagat
     4081 gctccacgcc cagtcgcgta ccgtcttcat gggagaaaat aatactgttg atgggtgtct
     4141 ggtcagagac atcaagaaat aacgccggaa cattagtgca ggcagcttcc acagcaatgg
     4201 catcctggtc atccagcgga tagttaatga tcagcccact gacgcgttgc gcgagaagat
     4261 tgtgcaccgc cgctttacag gcttcgacgc cgcttcgttc taccatcgac accaccacgc
     4321 tggcacccag ttgatcggcg cgagatttaa tcgccgcgac aatttgcgac ggcgcgtgca
     4381 gggccagact ggaggtggca acgccaatca gcaacgactg tttgcccgcc agttgttgtg
     4441 ccacgcggtt gggaatgtaa ttcagctccg ccatcgccgc ttccactttt tcccgcgttt
     4501 tcgcagaaac gtggctggcc tggttcacca cgcgggaaac ggtctgataa gagacaccgg
     4561 catactctgc gacatcgtat aacgttactg gtttcacatt caccaccctg aattgactct
     4621 cttccgggcg ctatcatgcc ataccgcgaa aggttttgcg ccattcgatg gtgtccggga
     4681 tctcgacgct ctcccttatg cgactcctgc attaggaagc agcccagtag taggttgagg
     4741 ccgttgagca ccgccgccgc aaggaatggt gcatgcaagg agatggcgcc caacagtccc
     4801 ccggccacgg ggcctgccac catacccacg ccgaaacaag cgctcatgag cccgaagtgg
     4861 cgagcccgat cttccccatc ggtgatgtcg gcgatatagg cgccagcaac cgcacctgtg
     4921 gcgccggtga tgccggccac gatgcgtccg gcgtagagga tcgagatctc gatcccgcga
     4981 aattaatacg actcactata ggggaattgt gagcggataa caattcccct ctagaaataa
     5041 ttttgtttaa ctttaagaag gagatataca tatgaaaatc gaagaaggta aactggtaat
     5101 ctggattaac ggcgataaag gctataacgg tctcgctgaa gtcggtaaga aattcgagaa
     5161 agataccgga attaaagtca ccgttgagca tccggataaa ctggaagaga aattcccaca
     5221 ggttgcggca actggcgatg gccctgacat tatcttctgg gcacacgacc gctttggtgg
     5281 ctacgctcaa tctggcctgt tggctgaaat caccccggac aaagcgttcc aggacaagct
     5341 gtatccgttt acctgggatg ccgtacgtta caacggcaag ctgattgctt acccgatcgc
     5401 tgttgaagcg ttatcgctga tttataacaa agatctgctg ccgaacccgc caaaaacctg
     5461 ggaagagatc ccggcgctgg ataaagaact gaaagcgaaa ggtaagagcg cgctgatgtt
     5521 caacctgcaa gaaccgtact tcacctggcc gctgattgct gctgacgggg gttatgcgtt
     5581 caagtatgaa aacggcaagt acgacattaa agacgtgggc gtggataacg ctggcgcgaa
     5641 agcgggtctg accttcctgg ttgacctgat taaaaacaaa cacatgaatg cagacaccga
     5701 ttactccatc gcagaagctg cctttaataa aggcgaaaca gcgatgacca tcaacggccc
     5761 gtgggcatgg tccaacatcg acaccagcaa agtgaattat ggtgtaacgg tactgccgac
     5821 cttcaagggt caaccatcca aaccgttcgt tggcgtgctg agcgcaggta ttaacgccgc
     5881 cagtccgaac aaagagctgg caaaagagtt cctcgaaaac tatctgctga ctgatgaagg
     5941 tctggaagcg gttaataaag acaaaccgct gggtgccgta gcgctgaagt cttacgagga
     6001 agagttggtg aaagatccgc gtattgccgc cactatggaa aacgcccaga aaggtgaaat
     6061 catgccgaac atcccgcaga tgtccgcttt ctggtatgcc gtgcgtactg cggtgatcaa
     6121 cgccgccagc ggtcgtcaga ctgtcgatga agccctgaaa gacgcgcaga ctaattcgag
     6181 ctcgaacaac aacaacaata acaataacaa caacctcgga gagaacctgt attttcaggg
     6241 tggtatggaa tccaatcaat ccaataacgg tggctcgggt aatgccgctc tgaatcgtgg
     6301 tggccgctac gtgccgccgc atctgcgtgg tggcgatggt ggtgcagcag cagctgcatc
     6361 tgctggcggt gatgaccgtc gcggcggtgc gggcggtggc ggttatcgtc gcggcggtgg
     6421 caatagtggt ggcggtggcg gtggcggtta tgatcgtggt tacaatgaca accgtgatga
     6481 ccgcgataac cgtggcggtt ccggcggtta cggtcgtgat cgtaattatg aagaccgtgg
     6541 ttacaacggc ggtggcggtg gcggtggcaa tcgtggctat aacaataacc gtggtggcgg
     6601 tggcggtggc tacaatcgcc aggatcgtgg tgacggtggc agctctaact tttcgcgcgg
     6661 tggctataat aaccgtgatg aaggcagcga caaccgcggt agtggccgtt cctacaataa
     6721 cgatcgtcgc gacaatggtg gcgatggcga attcttagta cctcgcgggt caatggtgag
     6781 caagggcgag gagctgttca ccggggtggt gcccatcctg gtcgagctgg acggcgacgt
     6841 aaacggccac aagttcagcg tgtccggcga gggcgagggc gatgccacct acggcaagct
     6901 gaccctgaag ttcatctgca ccaccggcaa gctgcccgtg ccctggccca ccctcgtgac
     6961 caccctgacc tacggcgtgc agtgcttcag ccgctacccc gaccacatga agcagcacga
     7021 cttcttcaag tccgccatgc ccgaaggcta cgtccaggag cgcaccatct tcttcaagga
     7081 cgacggcaac tacaagaccc gcgccgaggt gaagttcgag ggcgacaccc tggtgaaccg
     7141 catcgagctg aagggcatcg acttcaagga ggacggcaac atcctggggc acaagctgga
     7201 gtacaactac aacagccaca acgtctatat catggccgac aagcagaaga acggcatcaa
     7261 ggtgaacttc aagatccgcc acaacatcga ggacggcagc gtgcagctcg ccgaccacta
     7321 ccagcagaac acccccatcg gcgacggccc cgtgctgctg cccgacaacc actacctgag
     7381 cacccagtcc gccctgagca aagaccccaa cgagaagcgc gatcacatgg tcctgctgga
     7441 gttcgtgacc gccgccggga tcactctcgg catggacgag ctgtacaagg aattcttagt
     7501 acctcgcggg tcaatggaat ccaatcaatc caataacggt ggctcgggta atgccgctct
     7561 gaatcgtggt ggccgctacg tgccgccgca tctgcgtggt ggcgatggtg gtgcagcagc
     7621 agctgcatct gctggcggtg atgaccgtcg cggcggtgcg ggcggtggcg gttatcgtcg
     7681 cggcggtggc aatagtggtg gcggtggcgg tggcggttat gatcgtggtt acaatgacaa
     7741 ccgtgatgac cgcgataacc gtggcggttc cggcggttac ggtcgtgatc gtaattatga
     7801 agaccgtggt tacaacggcg gtggcggtgg cggtggcaat cgtggctata acaataaccg
     7861 tggtggcggt ggcggtggct acaatcgcca ggatcgtggt gacggtggca gctctaactt
     7921 ttcgcgcggt ggctataata accgtgatga aggcagcgac aaccgcggta gtggccgttc
     7981 ctacaataac gatcgtcgcg acaatggtgg cgatggcctc gagcaccacc accaccacca
     8041 ctgagatccg gctgctaaca aagcccgaaa ggaagctgag ttggctgctg ccaccgctga
     8101 gcaataacta gcataacccc ttggggcctc taaacgggtc ttgaggggtt ttttgctgaa
     8161 aggaggaact atatccggat
//
