# Supplementary material for: Controllable protein phase separation and modular recruitment to form responsive membraneless organelles
Source: Nat Commun. 2018 Jul 30;9:2985. doi: 10.1038/s41467-018-05403-1 (PMC6065366; doi:10.1038/s41467-018-05403-1)
Supplement: Supplementary file 3 — Supplementary Data 1 [file 41467_2018_5403_MOESM3_ESM.zip › SI plasmids - gb format/pET_RGG-GFP-RGG.gb]

LOCUS       Exported                7007 bp ds-DNA     circular SYN 06-JUN-2018
DEFINITION  synthetic circular DNA.
ACCESSION   .
VERSION     .
KEYWORDS    .
SOURCE      synthetic DNA construct
  ORGANISM  synthetic DNA construct
REFERENCE   1  (bases 1 to 7007)
  AUTHORS   BSchuster
  TITLE     Direct Submission
  JOURNAL   Exported Jun 6, 2018 from SnapGene 4.1.9
            http://www.snapgene.com
FEATURES             Location/Qualifiers
     source          1..7007
                     /organism="synthetic DNA construct"
                     /mol_type="other DNA"
     rep_origin      12..467
                     /direction=RIGHT
                     /label=f1 ori
                     /note="f1 bacteriophage origin of replication; arrow 
                     indicates direction of (+) strand synthesis"
     CDS             complement(560..1375)
                     /codon_start=1
                     /gene="aph(3')-Ia"
                     /product="aminoglycoside phosphotransferase"
                     /label=KanR
                     /note="confers resistance to kanamycin in bacteria or G418 
                     (Geneticin(R)) in eukaryotes"
                     /translation="MSHIQRETSCSRPRLNSNMDADLYGYKWARDNVGQSGATIYRLYG
                     KPDAPELFLKHGKGSVANDVTDEMVRLNWLTEFMPLPTIKHFIRTPDDAWLLTTAIPGK
                     TAFQVLEEYPDSGENIVDALAVFLRRLHSIPVCNCPFNSDRVFRLAQAQSRMNNGLVDA
                     SDFDDERNGWPVEQVWKEMHKLLPFSPDSVVTHGDFSLDNLIFDEGKLIGCIDVGRVGI
                     ADRYQDLAILWNCLGEFSPSLQKRLFQKYGIDNPDMNKLQFHLMLDEFF"
     rep_origin      1497..2085
                     /direction=RIGHT
                     /label=ori
                     /note="high-copy-number ColE1/pMB1/pBR322/pUC origin of 
                     replication"
     misc_feature    2271..2413
                     /label=bom
                     /note="basis of mobility region from pBR322"
     CDS             complement(2515..2706)
                     /codon_start=1
                     /gene="rop"
                     /product="Rop protein, which maintains plasmids at low copy
                     number"
                     /label=rop
                     /translation="MTKQEKTALNMARFIRSQTLTLLEKLNELDADEQADICESLHDHA
                     DELYRSCLARFGDDGENL"
     CDS             complement(3515..4597)
                     /codon_start=1
                     /gene="lacI"
                     /product="lac repressor"
                     /label=lacI
                     /note="The lac repressor binds to the lac operator to 
                     inhibit transcription in E. coli. This inhibition can be 
                     relieved by adding lactose or 
                     isopropyl-beta-D-thiogalactopyranoside (IPTG)."
                     /translation="MKPVTLYDVAEYAGVSYQTVSRVVNQASHVSAKTREKVEAAMAEL
                     NYIPNRVAQQLAGKQSLLIGVATSSLALHAPSQIVAAIKSRADQLGASVVVSMVERSGV
                     EACKAAVHNLLAQRVSGLIINYPLDDQDAIAVEAACTNVPALFLDVSDQTPINSIIFSH
                     EDGTRLGVEHLVALGHQQIALLAGPLSSVSARLRLAGWHKYLTRNQIQPIAEREGDWSA
                     MSGFQQTMQMLNEGIVPTAMLVANDQMALGAMRAITESGLRVGADISVVGYDDTEDSSC
                     YIPPLTTIKQDFRLLGQTSVDRLLQLSQGQAVKGNQLLPVSLVKRKTTLAPNTQTASPR
                     ALADSLMQLARQVSRLESGQ"
     promoter        complement(4598..4675)
                     /gene="lacI"
                     /label=lacI promoter
     promoter        4984..5002
                     /label=T7 promoter
                     /note="promoter for bacteriophage T7 RNA polymerase"
     protein_bind    5003..5027
                     /label=lac operator
                     /bound_moiety="lac repressor encoded by lacI"
                     /note="The lac repressor binds to the lac operator to 
                     inhibit transcription in E. coli. This inhibition can be 
                     relieved by adding lactose or 
                     isopropyl-beta-D-thiogalactopyranoside (IPTG)."
     RBS             5042..5064
                     /note="efficient ribosome binding site from bacteriophage 
                     T7 gene 10 (Olins and Rangwala, 1989)"
     CDS             5075..5575
                     /codon_start=1
                     /label=RGG domain
                     /translation="ESNQSNNGGSGNAALNRGGRYVPPHLRGGDGGAAAAASAGGDDRR
                     GGAGGGGYRRGGGNSGGGGGGGYDRGYNDNRDDRDNRGGSGGYGRDRNYEDRGYNGGGG
                     GGGNRGYNNNRGGGGGGYNRQDRGDGGSSNFSRGGYNNRDEGSDNRGSGRSYNNDRRDN
                     GGDG"
     CDS             5582..5599
                     /codon_start=1
                     /product="thrombin recognition and cleavage site"
                     /label=thrombin site
                     /translation="LVPRGS"
     CDS             5600..6316
                     /codon_start=1
                     /product="enhanced GFP"
                     /label=EGFP
                     /note="mammalian codon-optimized"
                     /translation="MVSKGEELFTGVVPILVELDGDVNGHKFSVSGEGEGDATYGKLTL
                     KFICTTGKLPVPWPTLVTTLTYGVQCFSRYPDHMKQHDFFKSAMPEGYVQERTIFFKDD
                     GNYKTRAEVKFEGDTLVNRIELKGIDFKEDGNILGHKLEYNYNSHNVYIMADKQKNGIK
                     VNFKIRHNIEDGSVQLADHYQQNTPIGDGPVLLPDNHYLSTQSALSKDPNEKRDHMVLL
                     EFVTAAGITLGMDELYK"
     CDS             6323..6340
                     /codon_start=1
                     /product="thrombin recognition and cleavage site"
                     /label=thrombin site
                     /translation="LVPRGS"
     CDS             6344..6844
                     /codon_start=1
                     /label=RGG domain
                     /translation="ESNQSNNGGSGNAALNRGGRYVPPHLRGGDGGAAAAASAGGDDRR
                     GGAGGGGYRRGGGNSGGGGGGGYDRGYNDNRDDRDNRGGSGGYGRDRNYEDRGYNGGGG
                     GGGNRGYNNNRGGGGGGYNRQDRGDGGSSNFSRGGYNNRDEGSDNRGSGRSYNNDRRDN
                     GGDG"
     CDS             6851..6868
                     /codon_start=1
                     /product="6xHis affinity tag"
                     /label=6xHis
                     /translation="HHHHHH"
     terminator      6935..6982
                     /label=T7 terminator
                     /note="transcription terminator for bacteriophage T7 RNA 
                     polymerase"
ORIGIN
        1 tggcgaatgg gnnnnnnnnn nnnnnnnnnn nnnnnnnnnn nnnnnnnnnn nnnnnnnnnn
       61 nnnnnnnnnn nnnnnnnnnn nnnnnnnnnn nnnnnnnnnn nnnnnnnnnn nnnnnnnnnn
      121 nnnnnnnnnn nnnnncnnnn nnnnnnnnnn nnnnnnnnnn nnnnnnnnnn nnnnnnnnnn
      181 nnnnnnnnnn nnnnnnnnnn nnnnnnnnnn nnnnnnnnnn nnnnnnnann nnnnnnnnnn
      241 nnnnnnnnnn nnnnnnnnnn nnnnnnnnnn nnnnnnncct ttgacgttgg agtccacgtt
      301 ctttaatagt ggactcttgt tccaaactgg aacaacactc aaccctatct cggtctattc
      361 ttttgattta taagggattt tgccgatttc ggcctattgg ttaaaaaatg agctgattta
      421 acaaaaattt aacgcgaatt ttaacaaaat attaacgttt acaatttcag gtggcacttt
      481 tcggggaaat gtgcgcggaa cccctatttg tttatttttc taaatacatt caaatatgta
      541 tccgctcatg aattaattct tagaaaaact catcgagcat caaatgaaac tgcaatttat
      601 tcatatcagg attatcaata ccatattttt gaaaaagccg tttctgtaat gaaggagaaa
      661 actcaccgag gcagttccat aggatggcaa gatcctggta tcggtctgcg attccgactc
      721 gtccaacatc aatacaacct attaatttcc cctcgtcaaa aataaggtta tcaagtgaga
      781 aatcaccatg agtgacgact gaatccggtg agaatggcaa aagtttatgc atttctttcc
      841 agacttgttc aacaggccag ccattacgct cgtcatcaaa atcactcgca tcaaccaaac
      901 cgttattcat tcgtgattgc gcctgagcga gacgaaatac gcgatcgctg ttaaaaggac
      961 aattacaaac aggaatcgaa tgcaaccggc gcaggaacac tgccagcgca tcaacaatat
     1021 tttcacctga atcaggatat tcttctaata cctggaatgc tgttttcccg gggatcgcag
     1081 tggtgagtaa ccatgcatca tcaggagtac ggataaaatg cttgatggtc ggaagaggca
     1141 taaattccgt cagccagttt agtctgacca tctcatctgt aacatcattg gcaacgctac
     1201 ctttgccatg tttcagaaac aactctggcg catcgggctt cccatacaat cgatagattg
     1261 tcgcacctga ttgcccgaca ttatcgcgag cccatttata cccatataaa tcagcatcca
     1321 tgttggaatt taatcgcggc ctagagcaag acgtttcccg ttgaatatgg ctcataacac
     1381 cccttgtatt actgtttatg taagcagaca gttttattgt tcatgaccaa aatcccttaa
     1441 cgtgagtttt cgttccactg agcgtcagac cccgtagaaa agatcaaagg atcttcttga
     1501 gatccttttt ttctgcgcgt aatctgctgc ttgcaaacaa aaaaaccacc gctaccagcg
     1561 gtggtttgtt tgccggatca agagctacca actctttttc cgaaggtaac tggcttcagc
     1621 agagcgcaga taccaaatac tgtccttcta gtgtagccgt agttaggcca ccacttcaag
     1681 aactctgtag caccgcctac atacctcgct ctgctaatcc tgttaccagt ggctgctgcc
     1741 agtggcgata agtcgtgtct taccgggttg gactcaagac gatagttacc ggataaggcg
     1801 cagcggtcgg gctgaacggg gggttcgtgc acacagccca gcttggagcg aacgacctac
     1861 accgaactga gatacctaca gcgtgagcta tgagaaagcg ccacgcttcc cgaagggaga
     1921 aaggcggaca ggtatccggt aagcggcagg gtcggaacag gagagcgcac gagggagctt
     1981 ccagggggaa acgcctggta tctttatagt cctgtcgggt ttcgccacct ctgacttgag
     2041 cgtcgatttt tgtgatgctc gtcagggggg cggagcctat ggaaaaacgc cagcaacgcg
     2101 gcctttttac ggttcctggc cttttgctgg ccttttgctc acatgttctt tcctgcgtta
     2161 tcccctgatt ctgtggataa ccgtattacc gcctttgagt gagctgatac cgctcgccgc
     2221 agccgaacga ccgagcgcag cgagtcagtg agcgaggaag cggaagagcg cctgatgcgg
     2281 tattttctcc ttacgcatct gtgcggtatt tcacaccgca tatatggtgc actctcagta
     2341 caatctgctc tgatgccgca tagttaagcc agtatacact ccgctatcgc tacgtgactg
     2401 ggtcatggct gcgccccgac acccgccaac acccgctgac gcgccctgac gggcttgtct
     2461 gctcccggca tccgcttaca gacaagctgt gaccgtctcc gggagctgca tgtgtcagag
     2521 gttttcaccg tcatcaccga aacgcgcgag gcagctgcgg taaagctcat cagcgtggtc
     2581 gtgaagcgat tcacagatgt ctgcctgttc atccgcgtcc agctcgttga gtttctccag
     2641 aagcgttaat gtctggcttc tgataaagcg ggccatgtta agggcggttt tttcctgttt
     2701 ggtcactgat gcctccgtgt aagggggatt tctgttcatg ggggtaatga taccgatgaa
     2761 acgagagagg atgctcacga tacgggttac tgatgatgaa catgcccggt tactggaacg
     2821 ttgtgagggt aaacaactgg cggtatggat gcggcgggac cagagaaaaa tcactcaggg
     2881 tcaatgccag cgcttcgtta atacagatgt aggtgttcca cagggtagcc agcagcatcc
     2941 tgcgatgcag atccggaaca taatggtgca gggcgctgac ttccgcgttt ccagacttta
     3001 cgaaacacgg aaaccgaaga ccattcatgt tgttgctcag gtcgcagacg ttttgcagca
     3061 gcagtcgctt cacgttcgct cgcgtatcgg tgattcattc tgctaaccag taaggcaacc
     3121 ccgccagcct agccgggtcc tcaacgacag gagcacgatc atgcgcaccc gtggggccgc
     3181 catgccggcg ataatggcct gcttctcgcc gaaacgtttg gtggcgggac cagtgacgaa
     3241 ggcttgagcg agggcgtgca agattccgaa taccgcaagc gacaggccga tcatcgtcgc
     3301 gctccagcga aagcggtcct cgccgaaaat gacccagagc gctgccggca cctgtcctac
     3361 gagttgcatg ataaagaaga cagtcataag tgcggcgacg atagtcatgc cccgcgccca
     3421 ccggaaggag ctgactgggt tgaaggctct caagggcatc ggtcgagatc ccggtgccta
     3481 atgagtgagc taacttacat taattgcgtt gcgctcactg cccgctttcc agtcgggaaa
     3541 cctgtcgtgc cagctgcatt aatgaatcgg ccaacgcgcg gggagaggcg gtttgcgtat
     3601 tgggcgccag ggtggttttt cttttcacca gtgagacggg caacagctga ttgcccttca
     3661 ccgcctggcc ctgagagagt tgcagcaagc ggtccacgct ggtttgcccc agcaggcgaa
     3721 aatcctgttt gatggtggtt aacggcggga tataacatga gctgtcttcg gtatcgtcgt
     3781 atcccactac cgagatatcc gcaccaacgc gcagcccgga ctcggtaatg gcgcgcattg
     3841 cgcccagcgc catctgatcg ttggcaacca gcatcgcagt gggaacgatg ccctcattca
     3901 gcatttgcat ggtttgttga aaaccggaca tggcactcca gtcgccttcc cgttccgcta
     3961 tcggctgaat ttgattgcga gtgagatatt tatgccagcc agccagacgc agacgcgccg
     4021 agacagaact taatgggccc gctaacagcg cgatttgctg gtgacccaat gcgaccagat
     4081 gctccacgcc cagtcgcgta ccgtcttcat gggagaaaat aatactgttg atgggtgtct
     4141 ggtcagagac atcaagaaat aacgccggaa cattagtgca ggcagcttcc acagcaatgg
     4201 catcctggtc atccagcgga tagttaatga tcagcccact gacgcgttgc gcgagaagat
     4261 tgtgcaccgc cgctttacag gcttcgacgc cgcttcgttc taccatcgac accaccacgc
     4321 tggcacccag ttgatcggcg cgagatttaa tcgccgcgac aatttgcgac ggcgcgtgca
     4381 gggccagact ggaggtggca acgccaatca gcaacgactg tttgcccgcc agttgttgtg
     4441 ccacgcggtt gggaatgtaa ttcagctccg ccatcgccgc ttccactttt tcccgcgttt
     4501 tcgcagaaac gtggctggcc tggttcacca cgcgggaaac ggtctgataa gagacaccgg
     4561 catactctgc gacatcgtat aacgttactg gtttcacatt caccaccctg aattgactct
     4621 cttccgggcg ctatcatgcc ataccgcgaa aggttttgcg ccattcgatg gtgtccggga
     4681 tctcgacgct ctcccttatg cgactcctgc attaggaagc agcccagtag taggttgagg
     4741 ccgttgagca ccgccgccgc aaggaatggt gcatgcaagg agatggcgcc caacagtccc
     4801 ccggccacgg ggcctgccac catacccacg ccgaaacaag cgctcatgag cccgaagtgg
     4861 cgagcccgat cttccccatc ggtgatgtcg gcgatatagg cgccagcaac cgcacctgtg
     4921 gcgccggtga tgccggccac gatgcgtccg gcgtagagga tcgagatctc gatcccgcga
     4981 aattaatacg actcactata ggggaattgt gagcggataa caattcccct ctagaaataa
     5041 ttttgtttaa ctttaagaag gagatataca tatggaatcc aatcaatcca ataacggtgg
     5101 ctcgggtaat gccgctctga atcgtggtgg ccgctacgtg ccgccgcatc tgcgtggtgg
     5161 cgatggtggt gcagcagcag ctgcatctgc tggcggtgat gaccgtcgcg gcggtgcggg
     5221 cggtggcggt tatcgtcgcg gcggtggcaa tagtggtggc ggtggcggtg gcggttatga
     5281 tcgtggttac aatgacaacc gtgatgaccg cgataaccgt ggcggttccg gcggttacgg
     5341 tcgtgatcgt aattatgaag accgtggtta caacggcggt ggcggtggcg gtggcaatcg
     5401 tggctataac aataaccgtg gtggcggtgg cggtggctac aatcgccagg atcgtggtga
     5461 cggtggcagc tctaactttt cgcgcggtgg ctataataac cgtgatgaag gcagcgacaa
     5521 ccgcggtagt ggccgttcct acaataacga tcgtcgcgac aatggtggcg atggcgaatt
     5581 cttagtacct cgcgggtcaa tggtgagcaa gggcgaggag ctgttcaccg gggtggtgcc
     5641 catcctggtc gagctggacg gcgacgtaaa cggccacaag ttcagcgtgt ccggcgaggg
     5701 cgagggcgat gccacctacg gcaagctgac cctgaagttc atctgcacca ccggcaagct
     5761 gcccgtgccc tggcccaccc tcgtgaccac cctgacctac ggcgtgcagt gcttcagccg
     5821 ctaccccgac cacatgaagc agcacgactt cttcaagtcc gccatgcccg aaggctacgt
     5881 ccaggagcgc accatcttct tcaaggacga cggcaactac aagacccgcg ccgaggtgaa
     5941 gttcgagggc gacaccctgg tgaaccgcat cgagctgaag ggcatcgact tcaaggagga
     6001 cggcaacatc ctggggcaca agctggagta caactacaac agccacaacg tctatatcat
     6061 ggccgacaag cagaagaacg gcatcaaggt gaacttcaag atccgccaca acatcgagga
     6121 cggcagcgtg cagctcgccg accactacca gcagaacacc cccatcggcg acggccccgt
     6181 gctgctgccc gacaaccact acctgagcac ccagtccgcc ctgagcaaag accccaacga
     6241 gaagcgcgat cacatggtcc tgctggagtt cgtgaccgcc gccgggatca ctctcggcat
     6301 ggacgagctg tacaaggaat tcttagtacc tcgcgggtca atggaatcca atcaatccaa
     6361 taacggtggc tcgggtaatg ccgctctgaa tcgtggtggc cgctacgtgc cgccgcatct
     6421 gcgtggtggc gatggtggtg cagcagcagc tgcatctgct ggcggtgatg accgtcgcgg
     6481 cggtgcgggc ggtggcggtt atcgtcgcgg cggtggcaat agtggtggcg gtggcggtgg
     6541 cggttatgat cgtggttaca atgacaaccg tgatgaccgc gataaccgtg gcggttccgg
     6601 cggttacggt cgtgatcgta attatgaaga ccgtggttac aacggcggtg gcggtggcgg
     6661 tggcaatcgt ggctataaca ataaccgtgg tggcggtggc ggtggctaca atcgccagga
     6721 tcgtggtgac ggtggcagct ctaacttttc gcgcggtggc tataataacc gtgatgaagg
     6781 cagcgacaac cgcggtagtg gccgttccta caataacgat cgtcgcgaca atggtggcga
     6841 tggcctcgag caccaccacc accaccactg agatccggct gctaacaaag cccgaaagga
     6901 agctgagttg gctgctgcca ccgctgagca ataactagca taaccccttg gggcctctaa
     6961 acgggtcttg aggggttttt tgctgaaagg aggaactata tccggat
//
