# Supplementary material for: Controllable protein phase separation and modular recruitment to form responsive membraneless organelles
Source: Nat Commun. 2018 Jul 30;9:2985. doi: 10.1038/s41467-018-05403-1 (PMC6065366; doi:10.1038/s41467-018-05403-1)
Supplement: Supplementary file 3 — Supplementary Data 1 [file 41467_2018_5403_MOESM3_ESM.zip › SI plasmids - gb format/pET_MBP-RGG-RGG.gb]

LOCUS       Exported                7457 bp ds-DNA     circular SYN 06-JUN-2018
DEFINITION  synthetic circular DNA.
ACCESSION   .
VERSION     .
KEYWORDS    .
SOURCE      synthetic DNA construct
  ORGANISM  synthetic DNA construct
REFERENCE   1  (bases 1 to 7457)
  AUTHORS   BSchuster
  TITLE     Direct Submission
  JOURNAL   Exported Jun 6, 2018 from SnapGene 4.1.9
            http://www.snapgene.com
FEATURES             Location/Qualifiers
     source          1..7457
                     /organism="synthetic DNA construct"
                     /mol_type="other DNA"
     rep_origin      12..467
                     /direction=RIGHT
                     /label=f1 ori
                     /note="f1 bacteriophage origin of replication; arrow 
                     indicates direction of (+) strand synthesis"
     CDS             complement(560..1375)
                     /codon_start=1
                     /gene="aph(3')-Ia"
                     /product="aminoglycoside phosphotransferase"
                     /label=KanR
                     /note="confers resistance to kanamycin in bacteria or G418 
                     (Geneticin(R)) in eukaryotes"
                     /translation="MSHIQRETSCSRPRLNSNMDADLYGYKWARDNVGQSGATIYRLYG
                     KPDAPELFLKHGKGSVANDVTDEMVRLNWLTEFMPLPTIKHFIRTPDDAWLLTTAIPGK
                     TAFQVLEEYPDSGENIVDALAVFLRRLHSIPVCNCPFNSDRVFRLAQAQSRMNNGLVDA
                     SDFDDERNGWPVEQVWKEMHKLLPFSPDSVVTHGDFSLDNLIFDEGKLIGCIDVGRVGI
                     ADRYQDLAILWNCLGEFSPSLQKRLFQKYGIDNPDMNKLQFHLMLDEFF"
     rep_origin      1497..2085
                     /direction=RIGHT
                     /label=ori
                     /note="high-copy-number ColE1/pMB1/pBR322/pUC origin of 
                     replication"
     misc_feature    2271..2413
                     /label=bom
                     /note="basis of mobility region from pBR322"
     CDS             complement(2515..2706)
                     /codon_start=1
                     /gene="rop"
                     /product="Rop protein, which maintains plasmids at low copy
                     number"
                     /label=rop
                     /translation="MTKQEKTALNMARFIRSQTLTLLEKLNELDADEQADICESLHDHA
                     DELYRSCLARFGDDGENL"
     CDS             complement(3515..4597)
                     /codon_start=1
                     /gene="lacI"
                     /product="lac repressor"
                     /label=lacI
                     /note="The lac repressor binds to the lac operator to 
                     inhibit transcription in E. coli. This inhibition can be 
                     relieved by adding lactose or 
                     isopropyl-beta-D-thiogalactopyranoside (IPTG)."
                     /translation="MKPVTLYDVAEYAGVSYQTVSRVVNQASHVSAKTREKVEAAMAEL
                     NYIPNRVAQQLAGKQSLLIGVATSSLALHAPSQIVAAIKSRADQLGASVVVSMVERSGV
                     EACKAAVHNLLAQRVSGLIINYPLDDQDAIAVEAACTNVPALFLDVSDQTPINSIIFSH
                     EDGTRLGVEHLVALGHQQIALLAGPLSSVSARLRLAGWHKYLTRNQIQPIAEREGDWSA
                     MSGFQQTMQMLNEGIVPTAMLVANDQMALGAMRAITESGLRVGADISVVGYDDTEDSSC
                     YIPPLTTIKQDFRLLGQTSVDRLLQLSQGQAVKGNQLLPVSLVKRKTTLAPNTQTASPR
                     ALADSLMQLARQVSRLESGQ"
     promoter        complement(4598..4675)
                     /gene="lacI"
                     /label=lacI promoter
     promoter        4984..5002
                     /label=T7 promoter
                     /note="promoter for bacteriophage T7 RNA polymerase"
     protein_bind    5003..5027
                     /label=lac operator
                     /bound_moiety="lac repressor encoded by lacI"
                     /note="The lac repressor binds to the lac operator to 
                     inhibit transcription in E. coli. This inhibition can be 
                     relieved by adding lactose or 
                     isopropyl-beta-D-thiogalactopyranoside (IPTG)."
     RBS             5042..5064
                     /note="efficient ribosome binding site from bacteriophage 
                     T7 gene 10 (Olins and Rangwala, 1989)"
     CDS             5075..5092
                     /codon_start=1
                     /product="6xHis affinity tag"
                     /label=6xHis
                     /translation="HHHHHH"
     CDS             5093..5104
                     /codon_start=1
                     /label=GGGS linker
                     /translation="GGGS"
     CDS             5105..6202
                     /codon_start=1
                     /gene="malE (mutated)"
                     /product="maltose binding protein from E. coli"
                     /label=MBP
                     /note="This version of the gene does not encode a signal 
                     sequence, so MBP will remain in the cytosol."
                     /translation="MKIEEGKLVIWINGDKGYNGLAEVGKKFEKDTGIKVTVEHPDKLE
                     EKFPQVAATGDGPDIIFWAHDRFGGYAQSGLLAEITPDKAFQDKLYPFTWDAVRYNGKL
                     IAYPIAVEALSLIYNKDLLPNPPKTWEEIPALDKELKAKGKSALMFNLQEPYFTWPLIA
                     ADGGYAFKYENGKYDIKDVGVDNAGAKAGLTFLVDLIKNKHMNADTDYSIAEAAFNKGE
                     TAMTINGPWAWSNIDTSKVNYGVTVLPTFKGQPSKPFVGVLSAGINAASPNKELAKEFL
                     ENYLLTDEGLEAVNKDKPLGAVALKSYEEELVKDPRIAATMENAQKGEIMPNIPQMSAF
                     WYAVRTAVINAASGRQTVDEALKDAQ"
     CDS             6206..6220
                     /codon_start=1
                     /label=GGGGS linker
                     /translation="GGGGS"
     CDS             6221..6235
                     /codon_start=1
                     /label=GGGGS linker
                     /translation="GGGGS"
     CDS             6236..6259
                     /codon_start=1
                     /product="recognition and cleavage site for human 
                     rhinovirus 3C and PreScission proteases"
                     /label=HRV 3C site
                     /translation="LEVLFQGP"
     CDS             6266..6766
                     /codon_start=1
                     /label=RGG domain
                     /translation="ESNQSNNGGSGNAALNRGGRYVPPHLRGGDGGAAAAASAGGDDRR
                     GGAGGGGYRRGGGNSGGGGGGGYDRGYNDNRDDRDNRGGSGGYGRDRNYEDRGYNGGGG
                     GGGNRGYNNNRGGGGGGYNRQDRGDGGSSNFSRGGYNNRDEGSDNRGSGRSYNNDRRDN
                     GGDG"
     CDS             6773..6790
                     /codon_start=1
                     /product="thrombin recognition and cleavage site"
                     /label=thrombin site
                     /translation="LVPRGS"
     CDS             6794..7294
                     /codon_start=1
                     /label=RGG domain
                     /translation="ESNQSNNGGSGNAALNRGGRYVPPHLRGGDGGAAAAASAGGDDRR
                     GGAGGGGYRRGGGNSGGGGGGGYDRGYNDNRDDRDNRGGSGGYGRDRNYEDRGYNGGGG
                     GGGNRGYNNNRGGGGGGYNRQDRGDGGSSNFSRGGYNNRDEGSDNRGSGRSYNNDRRDN
                     GGDG"
     CDS             7301..7318
                     /codon_start=1
                     /product="6xHis affinity tag"
                     /label=6xHis
                     /translation="HHHHHH"
     terminator      7385..7432
                     /label=T7 terminator
                     /note="transcription terminator for bacteriophage T7 RNA 
                     polymerase"
ORIGIN
        1 tggcgaatgg gnnnnnnnnn nnnnnnnnnn nnnnnnnnnn nnnnnnnnnn nnnnnnnnnn
       61 nnnnnnnnnn nnnnnnnnnn nnnnnnnnnn nnnnnnnnnn nnnnnnnnnn nnnnnnnnnn
      121 nnnnnnnnnn nnnnncnnnn nnnnnnnnnn nnnnnnnnnn nnnnnnnnnn nnnnnnnnnn
      181 nnnnnnnnnn nnnnnnnnnn nnnnnnnnnn nnnnnnnnnn nnnnnnnann nnnnnnnnnn
      241 nnnnnnnnnn nnnnnnnnnn nnnnnnnnnn nnnnnnncct ttgacgttgg agtccacgtt
      301 ctttaatagt ggactcttgt tccaaactgg aacaacactc aaccctatct cggtctattc
      361 ttttgattta taagggattt tgccgatttc ggcctattgg ttaaaaaatg agctgattta
      421 acaaaaattt aacgcgaatt ttaacaaaat attaacgttt acaatttcag gtggcacttt
      481 tcggggaaat gtgcgcggaa cccctatttg tttatttttc taaatacatt caaatatgta
      541 tccgctcatg aattaattct tagaaaaact catcgagcat caaatgaaac tgcaatttat
      601 tcatatcagg attatcaata ccatattttt gaaaaagccg tttctgtaat gaaggagaaa
      661 actcaccgag gcagttccat aggatggcaa gatcctggta tcggtctgcg attccgactc
      721 gtccaacatc aatacaacct attaatttcc cctcgtcaaa aataaggtta tcaagtgaga
      781 aatcaccatg agtgacgact gaatccggtg agaatggcaa aagtttatgc atttctttcc
      841 agacttgttc aacaggccag ccattacgct cgtcatcaaa atcactcgca tcaaccaaac
      901 cgttattcat tcgtgattgc gcctgagcga gacgaaatac gcgatcgctg ttaaaaggac
      961 aattacaaac aggaatcgaa tgcaaccggc gcaggaacac tgccagcgca tcaacaatat
     1021 tttcacctga atcaggatat tcttctaata cctggaatgc tgttttcccg gggatcgcag
     1081 tggtgagtaa ccatgcatca tcaggagtac ggataaaatg cttgatggtc ggaagaggca
     1141 taaattccgt cagccagttt agtctgacca tctcatctgt aacatcattg gcaacgctac
     1201 ctttgccatg tttcagaaac aactctggcg catcgggctt cccatacaat cgatagattg
     1261 tcgcacctga ttgcccgaca ttatcgcgag cccatttata cccatataaa tcagcatcca
     1321 tgttggaatt taatcgcggc ctagagcaag acgtttcccg ttgaatatgg ctcataacac
     1381 cccttgtatt actgtttatg taagcagaca gttttattgt tcatgaccaa aatcccttaa
     1441 cgtgagtttt cgttccactg agcgtcagac cccgtagaaa agatcaaagg atcttcttga
     1501 gatccttttt ttctgcgcgt aatctgctgc ttgcaaacaa aaaaaccacc gctaccagcg
     1561 gtggtttgtt tgccggatca agagctacca actctttttc cgaaggtaac tggcttcagc
     1621 agagcgcaga taccaaatac tgtccttcta gtgtagccgt agttaggcca ccacttcaag
     1681 aactctgtag caccgcctac atacctcgct ctgctaatcc tgttaccagt ggctgctgcc
     1741 agtggcgata agtcgtgtct taccgggttg gactcaagac gatagttacc ggataaggcg
     1801 cagcggtcgg gctgaacggg gggttcgtgc acacagccca gcttggagcg aacgacctac
     1861 accgaactga gatacctaca gcgtgagcta tgagaaagcg ccacgcttcc cgaagggaga
     1921 aaggcggaca ggtatccggt aagcggcagg gtcggaacag gagagcgcac gagggagctt
     1981 ccagggggaa acgcctggta tctttatagt cctgtcgggt ttcgccacct ctgacttgag
     2041 cgtcgatttt tgtgatgctc gtcagggggg cggagcctat ggaaaaacgc cagcaacgcg
     2101 gcctttttac ggttcctggc cttttgctgg ccttttgctc acatgttctt tcctgcgtta
     2161 tcccctgatt ctgtggataa ccgtattacc gcctttgagt gagctgatac cgctcgccgc
     2221 agccgaacga ccgagcgcag cgagtcagtg agcgaggaag cggaagagcg cctgatgcgg
     2281 tattttctcc ttacgcatct gtgcggtatt tcacaccgca tatatggtgc actctcagta
     2341 caatctgctc tgatgccgca tagttaagcc agtatacact ccgctatcgc tacgtgactg
     2401 ggtcatggct gcgccccgac acccgccaac acccgctgac gcgccctgac gggcttgtct
     2461 gctcccggca tccgcttaca gacaagctgt gaccgtctcc gggagctgca tgtgtcagag
     2521 gttttcaccg tcatcaccga aacgcgcgag gcagctgcgg taaagctcat cagcgtggtc
     2581 gtgaagcgat tcacagatgt ctgcctgttc atccgcgtcc agctcgttga gtttctccag
     2641 aagcgttaat gtctggcttc tgataaagcg ggccatgtta agggcggttt tttcctgttt
     2701 ggtcactgat gcctccgtgt aagggggatt tctgttcatg ggggtaatga taccgatgaa
     2761 acgagagagg atgctcacga tacgggttac tgatgatgaa catgcccggt tactggaacg
     2821 ttgtgagggt aaacaactgg cggtatggat gcggcgggac cagagaaaaa tcactcaggg
     2881 tcaatgccag cgcttcgtta atacagatgt aggtgttcca cagggtagcc agcagcatcc
     2941 tgcgatgcag atccggaaca taatggtgca gggcgctgac ttccgcgttt ccagacttta
     3001 cgaaacacgg aaaccgaaga ccattcatgt tgttgctcag gtcgcagacg ttttgcagca
     3061 gcagtcgctt cacgttcgct cgcgtatcgg tgattcattc tgctaaccag taaggcaacc
     3121 ccgccagcct agccgggtcc tcaacgacag gagcacgatc atgcgcaccc gtggggccgc
     3181 catgccggcg ataatggcct gcttctcgcc gaaacgtttg gtggcgggac cagtgacgaa
     3241 ggcttgagcg agggcgtgca agattccgaa taccgcaagc gacaggccga tcatcgtcgc
     3301 gctccagcga aagcggtcct cgccgaaaat gacccagagc gctgccggca cctgtcctac
     3361 gagttgcatg ataaagaaga cagtcataag tgcggcgacg atagtcatgc cccgcgccca
     3421 ccggaaggag ctgactgggt tgaaggctct caagggcatc ggtcgagatc ccggtgccta
     3481 atgagtgagc taacttacat taattgcgtt gcgctcactg cccgctttcc agtcgggaaa
     3541 cctgtcgtgc cagctgcatt aatgaatcgg ccaacgcgcg gggagaggcg gtttgcgtat
     3601 tgggcgccag ggtggttttt cttttcacca gtgagacggg caacagctga ttgcccttca
     3661 ccgcctggcc ctgagagagt tgcagcaagc ggtccacgct ggtttgcccc agcaggcgaa
     3721 aatcctgttt gatggtggtt aacggcggga tataacatga gctgtcttcg gtatcgtcgt
     3781 atcccactac cgagatatcc gcaccaacgc gcagcccgga ctcggtaatg gcgcgcattg
     3841 cgcccagcgc catctgatcg ttggcaacca gcatcgcagt gggaacgatg ccctcattca
     3901 gcatttgcat ggtttgttga aaaccggaca tggcactcca gtcgccttcc cgttccgcta
     3961 tcggctgaat ttgattgcga gtgagatatt tatgccagcc agccagacgc agacgcgccg
     4021 agacagaact taatgggccc gctaacagcg cgatttgctg gtgacccaat gcgaccagat
     4081 gctccacgcc cagtcgcgta ccgtcttcat gggagaaaat aatactgttg atgggtgtct
     4141 ggtcagagac atcaagaaat aacgccggaa cattagtgca ggcagcttcc acagcaatgg
     4201 catcctggtc atccagcgga tagttaatga tcagcccact gacgcgttgc gcgagaagat
     4261 tgtgcaccgc cgctttacag gcttcgacgc cgcttcgttc taccatcgac accaccacgc
     4321 tggcacccag ttgatcggcg cgagatttaa tcgccgcgac aatttgcgac ggcgcgtgca
     4381 gggccagact ggaggtggca acgccaatca gcaacgactg tttgcccgcc agttgttgtg
     4441 ccacgcggtt gggaatgtaa ttcagctccg ccatcgccgc ttccactttt tcccgcgttt
     4501 tcgcagaaac gtggctggcc tggttcacca cgcgggaaac ggtctgataa gagacaccgg
     4561 catactctgc gacatcgtat aacgttactg gtttcacatt caccaccctg aattgactct
     4621 cttccgggcg ctatcatgcc ataccgcgaa aggttttgcg ccattcgatg gtgtccggga
     4681 tctcgacgct ctcccttatg cgactcctgc attaggaagc agcccagtag taggttgagg
     4741 ccgttgagca ccgccgccgc aaggaatggt gcatgcaagg agatggcgcc caacagtccc
     4801 ccggccacgg ggcctgccac catacccacg ccgaaacaag cgctcatgag cccgaagtgg
     4861 cgagcccgat cttccccatc ggtgatgtcg gcgatatagg cgccagcaac cgcacctgtg
     4921 gcgccggtga tgccggccac gatgcgtccg gcgtagagga tcgagatctc gatcccgcga
     4981 aattaatacg actcactata ggggaattgt gagcggataa caattcccct ctagaaataa
     5041 ttttgtttaa ctttaagaag gagatataca tatgcaccat caccatcacc atggcggcgg
     5101 atctatgaaa atcgaagaag gtaaactggt aatctggatt aacggcgata aaggctataa
     5161 cggtctcgct gaagtcggta agaaattcga gaaagatacc ggaattaaag tcaccgttga
     5221 gcatccggat aaactggaag agaaattccc acaggttgcg gcaactggcg atggccctga
     5281 cattatcttc tgggcacacg accgctttgg tggctacgct caatctggcc tgttggctga
     5341 aatcaccccg gacaaagcgt tccaggacaa gctgtatccg tttacctggg atgccgtacg
     5401 ttacaacggc aagctgattg cttacccgat cgctgttgaa gcgttatcgc tgatttataa
     5461 caaagatctg ctgccgaacc cgccaaaaac ctgggaagag atcccggcgc tggataaaga
     5521 actgaaagcg aaaggtaaga gcgcgctgat gttcaacctg caagaaccgt acttcacctg
     5581 gccgctgatt gctgctgacg ggggttatgc gttcaagtat gaaaacggca agtacgacat
     5641 taaagacgtg ggcgtggata acgctggcgc gaaagcgggt ctgaccttcc tggttgacct
     5701 gattaaaaac aaacacatga atgcagacac cgattactcc atcgcagaag ctgcctttaa
     5761 taaaggcgaa acagcgatga ccatcaacgg cccgtgggca tggtccaaca tcgacaccag
     5821 caaagtgaat tatggtgtaa cggtactgcc gaccttcaag ggtcaaccat ccaaaccgtt
     5881 cgttggcgtg ctgagcgcag gtattaacgc cgccagtccg aacaaagagc tggcaaaaga
     5941 gttcctcgaa aactatctgc tgactgatga aggtctggaa gcggttaata aagacaaacc
     6001 gctgggtgcc gtagcgctga agtcttacga ggaagagttg gtgaaagatc cgcgtattgc
     6061 cgccactatg gaaaacgccc agaaaggtga aatcatgccg aacatcccgc agatgtccgc
     6121 tttctggtat gccgtgcgta ctgcggtgat caacgccgcc agcggtcgtc agactgtcga
     6181 tgaagccctg aaagacgcgc agaccggtgg gggagggagt ggcggtggtg gcagccttga
     6241 agtcctcttt caggggccgg gtatggaatc caatcaatcc aataacggtg gctcgggtaa
     6301 tgccgctctg aatcgtggtg gccgctacgt gccgccgcat ctgcgtggtg gcgatggtgg
     6361 tgcagcagca gctgcatctg ctggcggtga tgaccgtcgc ggcggtgcgg gcggtggcgg
     6421 ttatcgtcgc ggcggtggca atagtggtgg cggtggcggt ggcggttatg atcgtggtta
     6481 caatgacaac cgtgatgacc gcgataaccg tggcggttcc ggcggttacg gtcgtgatcg
     6541 taattatgaa gaccgtggtt acaacggcgg tggcggtggc ggtggcaatc gtggctataa
     6601 caataaccgt ggtggcggtg gcggtggcta caatcgccag gatcgtggtg acggtggcag
     6661 ctctaacttt tcgcgcggtg gctataataa ccgtgatgaa ggcagcgaca accgcggtag
     6721 tggccgttcc tacaataacg atcgtcgcga caatggtggc gatggcgaat tcttagtacc
     6781 tcgcgggtca atggaatcca atcaatccaa taacggtggc tcgggtaatg ccgctctgaa
     6841 tcgtggtggc cgctacgtgc cgccgcatct gcgtggtggc gatggtggtg cagcagcagc
     6901 tgcatctgct ggcggtgatg accgtcgcgg cggtgcgggc ggtggcggtt atcgtcgcgg
     6961 cggtggcaat agtggtggcg gtggcggtgg cggttatgat cgtggttaca atgacaaccg
     7021 tgatgaccgc gataaccgtg gcggttccgg cggttacggt cgtgatcgta attatgaaga
     7081 ccgtggttac aacggcggtg gcggtggcgg tggcaatcgt ggctataaca ataaccgtgg
     7141 tggcggtggc ggtggctaca atcgccagga tcgtggtgac ggtggcagct ctaacttttc
     7201 gcgcggtggc tataataacc gtgatgaagg cagcgacaac cgcggtagtg gccgttccta
     7261 caataacgat cgtcgcgaca atggtggcga tggcctcgag caccaccacc accaccactg
     7321 agatccggct gctaacaaag cccgaaagga agctgagttg gctgctgcca ccgctgagca
     7381 ataactagca taaccccttg gggcctctaa acgggtcttg aggggttttt tgctgaaagg
     7441 aggaactata tccggat
//
