# Supplementary material for: Controllable protein phase separation and modular recruitment to form responsive membraneless organelles
Source: Nat Commun. 2018 Jul 30;9:2985. doi: 10.1038/s41467-018-05403-1 (PMC6065366; doi:10.1038/s41467-018-05403-1)
Supplement: Supplementary file 3 — Supplementary Data 1 [file 41467_2018_5403_MOESM3_ESM.zip › SI plasmids - gb format/pET_RGG-RGG_withThrombinSite.gb]

LOCUS       Exported                6266 bp ds-DNA     circular SYN 05-JUN-2018
DEFINITION  synthetic circular DNA
ACCESSION   .
VERSION     .
KEYWORDS    .
SOURCE      synthetic DNA construct
  ORGANISM  synthetic DNA construct
REFERENCE   1  (bases 1 to 6266)
  AUTHORS   BSchuster
  TITLE     Direct Submission
  JOURNAL   Exported Jun 5, 2018 from SnapGene 4.1.9
            http://www.snapgene.com
FEATURES             Location/Qualifiers
     source          1..6266
                     /organism="synthetic DNA construct"
                     /mol_type="other DNA"
     rep_origin      12..467
                     /direction=RIGHT
                     /label=f1 ori
                     /note="f1 bacteriophage origin of replication; arrow 
                     indicates direction of (+) strand synthesis"
     CDS             complement(560..1375)
                     /codon_start=1
                     /gene="aph(3')-Ia"
                     /product="aminoglycoside phosphotransferase"
                     /label=KanR
                     /note="confers resistance to kanamycin in bacteria or G418 
                     (Geneticin(R)) in eukaryotes"
                     /translation="MSHIQRETSCSRPRLNSNMDADLYGYKWARDNVGQSGATIYRLYG
                     KPDAPELFLKHGKGSVANDVTDEMVRLNWLTEFMPLPTIKHFIRTPDDAWLLTTAIPGK
                     TAFQVLEEYPDSGENIVDALAVFLRRLHSIPVCNCPFNSDRVFRLAQAQSRMNNGLVDA
                     SDFDDERNGWPVEQVWKEMHKLLPFSPDSVVTHGDFSLDNLIFDEGKLIGCIDVGRVGI
                     ADRYQDLAILWNCLGEFSPSLQKRLFQKYGIDNPDMNKLQFHLMLDEFF"
     rep_origin      1497..2085
                     /direction=RIGHT
                     /label=ori
                     /note="high-copy-number ColE1/pMB1/pBR322/pUC origin of 
                     replication"
     misc_feature    2271..2413
                     /label=bom
                     /note="basis of mobility region from pBR322"
     CDS             complement(2515..2706)
                     /codon_start=1
                     /gene="rop"
                     /product="Rop protein, which maintains plasmids at low copy
                     number"
                     /label=rop
                     /translation="MTKQEKTALNMARFIRSQTLTLLEKLNELDADEQADICESLHDHA
                     DELYRSCLARFGDDGENL"
     CDS             complement(3515..4597)
                     /codon_start=1
                     /gene="lacI"
                     /product="lac repressor"
                     /label=lacI
                     /note="The lac repressor binds to the lac operator to 
                     inhibit transcription in E. coli. This inhibition can be 
                     relieved by adding lactose or 
                     isopropyl-beta-D-thiogalactopyranoside (IPTG)."
                     /translation="MKPVTLYDVAEYAGVSYQTVSRVVNQASHVSAKTREKVEAAMAEL
                     NYIPNRVAQQLAGKQSLLIGVATSSLALHAPSQIVAAIKSRADQLGASVVVSMVERSGV
                     EACKAAVHNLLAQRVSGLIINYPLDDQDAIAVEAACTNVPALFLDVSDQTPINSIIFSH
                     EDGTRLGVEHLVALGHQQIALLAGPLSSVSARLRLAGWHKYLTRNQIQPIAEREGDWSA
                     MSGFQQTMQMLNEGIVPTAMLVANDQMALGAMRAITESGLRVGADISVVGYDDTEDSSC
                     YIPPLTTIKQDFRLLGQTSVDRLLQLSQGQAVKGNQLLPVSLVKRKTTLAPNTQTASPR
                     ALADSLMQLARQVSRLESGQ"
     promoter        complement(4598..4675)
                     /gene="lacI"
                     /label=lacI promoter
     promoter        4984..5002
                     /label=T7 promoter
                     /note="promoter for bacteriophage T7 RNA polymerase"
     protein_bind    5003..5027
                     /label=lac operator
                     /bound_moiety="lac repressor encoded by lacI"
                     /note="The lac repressor binds to the lac operator to 
                     inhibit transcription in E. coli. This inhibition can be 
                     relieved by adding lactose or 
                     isopropyl-beta-D-thiogalactopyranoside (IPTG)."
     RBS             5042..5064
                     /note="efficient ribosome binding site from bacteriophage 
                     T7 gene 10 (Olins and Rangwala, 1989)"
     CDS             5075..5575
                     /codon_start=1
                     /label=RGG domain
                     /translation="ESNQSNNGGSGNAALNRGGRYVPPHLRGGDGGAAAAASAGGDDRR
                     GGAGGGGYRRGGGNSGGGGGGGYDRGYNDNRDDRDNRGGSGGYGRDRNYEDRGYNGGGG
                     GGGNRGYNNNRGGGGGGYNRQDRGDGGSSNFSRGGYNNRDEGSDNRGSGRSYNNDRRDN
                     GGDG"
     CDS             5582..5599
                     /codon_start=1
                     /product="thrombin recognition and cleavage site"
                     /label=thrombin site
                     /translation="LVPRGS"
     CDS             5603..6103
                     /codon_start=1
                     /label=RGG domain
                     /translation="ESNQSNNGGSGNAALNRGGRYVPPHLRGGDGGAAAAASAGGDDRR
                     GGAGGGGYRRGGGNSGGGGGGGYDRGYNDNRDDRDNRGGSGGYGRDRNYEDRGYNGGGG
                     GGGNRGYNNNRGGGGGGYNRQDRGDGGSSNFSRGGYNNRDEGSDNRGSGRSYNNDRRDN
                     GGDG"
     CDS             6110..6127
                     /codon_start=1
                     /product="6xHis affinity tag"
                     /label=6xHis
                     /translation="HHHHHH"
     terminator      6194..6241
                     /label=T7 terminator
                     /note="transcription terminator for bacteriophage T7 RNA 
                     polymerase"
ORIGIN
        1 tggcgaatgg gnnnnnnnnn nnnnnnnnnn nnnnnnnnnn nnnnnnnnnn nnnnnnnnnn
       61 nnnnnnnnnn nnnnnnnnnn nnnnnnnnnn nnnnnnnnnn nnnnnnnnnn nnnnnnnnnn
      121 nnnnnnnnnn nnnnncnnnn nnnnnnnnnn nnnnnnnnnn nnnnnnnnnn nnnnnnnnnn
      181 nnnnnnnnnn nnnnnnnnnn nnnnnnnnnn nnnnnnnnnn nnnnnnnann nnnnnnnnnn
      241 nnnnnnnnnn nnnnnnnnnn nnnnnnnnnn nnnnnnncct ttgacgttgg agtccacgtt
      301 ctttaatagt ggactcttgt tccaaactgg aacaacactc aaccctatct cggtctattc
      361 ttttgattta taagggattt tgccgatttc ggcctattgg ttaaaaaatg agctgattta
      421 acaaaaattt aacgcgaatt ttaacaaaat attaacgttt acaatttcag gtggcacttt
      481 tcggggaaat gtgcgcggaa cccctatttg tttatttttc taaatacatt caaatatgta
      541 tccgctcatg aattaattct tagaaaaact catcgagcat caaatgaaac tgcaatttat
      601 tcatatcagg attatcaata ccatattttt gaaaaagccg tttctgtaat gaaggagaaa
      661 actcaccgag gcagttccat aggatggcaa gatcctggta tcggtctgcg attccgactc
      721 gtccaacatc aatacaacct attaatttcc cctcgtcaaa aataaggtta tcaagtgaga
      781 aatcaccatg agtgacgact gaatccggtg agaatggcaa aagtttatgc atttctttcc
      841 agacttgttc aacaggccag ccattacgct cgtcatcaaa atcactcgca tcaaccaaac
      901 cgttattcat tcgtgattgc gcctgagcga gacgaaatac gcgatcgctg ttaaaaggac
      961 aattacaaac aggaatcgaa tgcaaccggc gcaggaacac tgccagcgca tcaacaatat
     1021 tttcacctga atcaggatat tcttctaata cctggaatgc tgttttcccg gggatcgcag
     1081 tggtgagtaa ccatgcatca tcaggagtac ggataaaatg cttgatggtc ggaagaggca
     1141 taaattccgt cagccagttt agtctgacca tctcatctgt aacatcattg gcaacgctac
     1201 ctttgccatg tttcagaaac aactctggcg catcgggctt cccatacaat cgatagattg
     1261 tcgcacctga ttgcccgaca ttatcgcgag cccatttata cccatataaa tcagcatcca
     1321 tgttggaatt taatcgcggc ctagagcaag acgtttcccg ttgaatatgg ctcataacac
     1381 cccttgtatt actgtttatg taagcagaca gttttattgt tcatgaccaa aatcccttaa
     1441 cgtgagtttt cgttccactg agcgtcagac cccgtagaaa agatcaaagg atcttcttga
     1501 gatccttttt ttctgcgcgt aatctgctgc ttgcaaacaa aaaaaccacc gctaccagcg
     1561 gtggtttgtt tgccggatca agagctacca actctttttc cgaaggtaac tggcttcagc
     1621 agagcgcaga taccaaatac tgtccttcta gtgtagccgt agttaggcca ccacttcaag
     1681 aactctgtag caccgcctac atacctcgct ctgctaatcc tgttaccagt ggctgctgcc
     1741 agtggcgata agtcgtgtct taccgggttg gactcaagac gatagttacc ggataaggcg
     1801 cagcggtcgg gctgaacggg gggttcgtgc acacagccca gcttggagcg aacgacctac
     1861 accgaactga gatacctaca gcgtgagcta tgagaaagcg ccacgcttcc cgaagggaga
     1921 aaggcggaca ggtatccggt aagcggcagg gtcggaacag gagagcgcac gagggagctt
     1981 ccagggggaa acgcctggta tctttatagt cctgtcgggt ttcgccacct ctgacttgag
     2041 cgtcgatttt tgtgatgctc gtcagggggg cggagcctat ggaaaaacgc cagcaacgcg
     2101 gcctttttac ggttcctggc cttttgctgg ccttttgctc acatgttctt tcctgcgtta
     2161 tcccctgatt ctgtggataa ccgtattacc gcctttgagt gagctgatac cgctcgccgc
     2221 agccgaacga ccgagcgcag cgagtcagtg agcgaggaag cggaagagcg cctgatgcgg
     2281 tattttctcc ttacgcatct gtgcggtatt tcacaccgca tatatggtgc actctcagta
     2341 caatctgctc tgatgccgca tagttaagcc agtatacact ccgctatcgc tacgtgactg
     2401 ggtcatggct gcgccccgac acccgccaac acccgctgac gcgccctgac gggcttgtct
     2461 gctcccggca tccgcttaca gacaagctgt gaccgtctcc gggagctgca tgtgtcagag
     2521 gttttcaccg tcatcaccga aacgcgcgag gcagctgcgg taaagctcat cagcgtggtc
     2581 gtgaagcgat tcacagatgt ctgcctgttc atccgcgtcc agctcgttga gtttctccag
     2641 aagcgttaat gtctggcttc tgataaagcg ggccatgtta agggcggttt tttcctgttt
     2701 ggtcactgat gcctccgtgt aagggggatt tctgttcatg ggggtaatga taccgatgaa
     2761 acgagagagg atgctcacga tacgggttac tgatgatgaa catgcccggt tactggaacg
     2821 ttgtgagggt aaacaactgg cggtatggat gcggcgggac cagagaaaaa tcactcaggg
     2881 tcaatgccag cgcttcgtta atacagatgt aggtgttcca cagggtagcc agcagcatcc
     2941 tgcgatgcag atccggaaca taatggtgca gggcgctgac ttccgcgttt ccagacttta
     3001 cgaaacacgg aaaccgaaga ccattcatgt tgttgctcag gtcgcagacg ttttgcagca
     3061 gcagtcgctt cacgttcgct cgcgtatcgg tgattcattc tgctaaccag taaggcaacc
     3121 ccgccagcct agccgggtcc tcaacgacag gagcacgatc atgcgcaccc gtggggccgc
     3181 catgccggcg ataatggcct gcttctcgcc gaaacgtttg gtggcgggac cagtgacgaa
     3241 ggcttgagcg agggcgtgca agattccgaa taccgcaagc gacaggccga tcatcgtcgc
     3301 gctccagcga aagcggtcct cgccgaaaat gacccagagc gctgccggca cctgtcctac
     3361 gagttgcatg ataaagaaga cagtcataag tgcggcgacg atagtcatgc cccgcgccca
     3421 ccggaaggag ctgactgggt tgaaggctct caagggcatc ggtcgagatc ccggtgccta
     3481 atgagtgagc taacttacat taattgcgtt gcgctcactg cccgctttcc agtcgggaaa
     3541 cctgtcgtgc cagctgcatt aatgaatcgg ccaacgcgcg gggagaggcg gtttgcgtat
     3601 tgggcgccag ggtggttttt cttttcacca gtgagacggg caacagctga ttgcccttca
     3661 ccgcctggcc ctgagagagt tgcagcaagc ggtccacgct ggtttgcccc agcaggcgaa
     3721 aatcctgttt gatggtggtt aacggcggga tataacatga gctgtcttcg gtatcgtcgt
     3781 atcccactac cgagatatcc gcaccaacgc gcagcccgga ctcggtaatg gcgcgcattg
     3841 cgcccagcgc catctgatcg ttggcaacca gcatcgcagt gggaacgatg ccctcattca
     3901 gcatttgcat ggtttgttga aaaccggaca tggcactcca gtcgccttcc cgttccgcta
     3961 tcggctgaat ttgattgcga gtgagatatt tatgccagcc agccagacgc agacgcgccg
     4021 agacagaact taatgggccc gctaacagcg cgatttgctg gtgacccaat gcgaccagat
     4081 gctccacgcc cagtcgcgta ccgtcttcat gggagaaaat aatactgttg atgggtgtct
     4141 ggtcagagac atcaagaaat aacgccggaa cattagtgca ggcagcttcc acagcaatgg
     4201 catcctggtc atccagcgga tagttaatga tcagcccact gacgcgttgc gcgagaagat
     4261 tgtgcaccgc cgctttacag gcttcgacgc cgcttcgttc taccatcgac accaccacgc
     4321 tggcacccag ttgatcggcg cgagatttaa tcgccgcgac aatttgcgac ggcgcgtgca
     4381 gggccagact ggaggtggca acgccaatca gcaacgactg tttgcccgcc agttgttgtg
     4441 ccacgcggtt gggaatgtaa ttcagctccg ccatcgccgc ttccactttt tcccgcgttt
     4501 tcgcagaaac gtggctggcc tggttcacca cgcgggaaac ggtctgataa gagacaccgg
     4561 catactctgc gacatcgtat aacgttactg gtttcacatt caccaccctg aattgactct
     4621 cttccgggcg ctatcatgcc ataccgcgaa aggttttgcg ccattcgatg gtgtccggga
     4681 tctcgacgct ctcccttatg cgactcctgc attaggaagc agcccagtag taggttgagg
     4741 ccgttgagca ccgccgccgc aaggaatggt gcatgcaagg agatggcgcc caacagtccc
     4801 ccggccacgg ggcctgccac catacccacg ccgaaacaag cgctcatgag cccgaagtgg
     4861 cgagcccgat cttccccatc ggtgatgtcg gcgatatagg cgccagcaac cgcacctgtg
     4921 gcgccggtga tgccggccac gatgcgtccg gcgtagagga tcgagatctc gatcccgcga
     4981 aattaatacg actcactata ggggaattgt gagcggataa caattcccct ctagaaataa
     5041 ttttgtttaa ctttaagaag gagatataca tatggaatcc aatcaatcca ataacggtgg
     5101 ctcgggtaat gccgctctga atcgtggtgg ccgctacgtg ccgccgcatc tgcgtggtgg
     5161 cgatggtggt gcagcagcag ctgcatctgc tggcggtgat gaccgtcgcg gcggtgcggg
     5221 cggtggcggt tatcgtcgcg gcggtggcaa tagtggtggc ggtggcggtg gcggttatga
     5281 tcgtggttac aatgacaacc gtgatgaccg cgataaccgt ggcggttccg gcggttacgg
     5341 tcgtgatcgt aattatgaag accgtggtta caacggcggt ggcggtggcg gtggcaatcg
     5401 tggctataac aataaccgtg gtggcggtgg cggtggctac aatcgccagg atcgtggtga
     5461 cggtggcagc tctaactttt cgcgcggtgg ctataataac cgtgatgaag gcagcgacaa
     5521 ccgcggtagt ggccgttcct acaataacga tcgtcgcgac aatggtggcg atggcgaatt
     5581 cttagtacct cgcgggtcaa tggaatccaa tcaatccaat aacggtggct cgggtaatgc
     5641 cgctctgaat cgtggtggcc gctacgtgcc gccgcatctg cgtggtggcg atggtggtgc
     5701 agcagcagct gcatctgctg gcggtgatga ccgtcgcggc ggtgcgggcg gtggcggtta
     5761 tcgtcgcggc ggtggcaata gtggtggcgg tggcggtggc ggttatgatc gtggttacaa
     5821 tgacaaccgt gatgaccgcg ataaccgtgg cggttccggc ggttacggtc gtgatcgtaa
     5881 ttatgaagac cgtggttaca acggcggtgg cggtggcggt ggcaatcgtg gctataacaa
     5941 taaccgtggt ggcggtggcg gtggctacaa tcgccaggat cgtggtgacg gtggcagctc
     6001 taacttttcg cgcggtggct ataataaccg tgatgaaggc agcgacaacc gcggtagtgg
     6061 ccgttcctac aataacgatc gtcgcgacaa tggtggcgat ggcctcgagc accaccacca
     6121 ccaccactga gatccggctg ctaacaaagc ccgaaaggaa gctgagttgg ctgctgccac
     6181 cgctgagcaa taactagcat aaccccttgg ggcctctaaa cgggtcttga ggggtttttt
     6241 gctgaaagga ggaactatat ccggat
//
