# Supplementary material for: Controllable protein phase separation and modular recruitment to form responsive membraneless organelles
Source: Nat Commun. 2018 Jul 30;9:2985. doi: 10.1038/s41467-018-05403-1 (PMC6065366; doi:10.1038/s41467-018-05403-1)
Supplement: Supplementary file 3 — Supplementary Data 1 [file 41467_2018_5403_MOESM3_ESM.zip › SI plasmids - gb format/pET_RGG-RFP-RGG.gb]

LOCUS       Exported                6998 bp ds-DNA     circular SYN 06-JUN-2018
DEFINITION  synthetic circular DNA.
ACCESSION   .
VERSION     .
KEYWORDS    .
SOURCE      synthetic DNA construct
  ORGANISM  synthetic DNA construct
REFERENCE   1  (bases 1 to 6998)
  AUTHORS   BSchuster
  TITLE     Direct Submission
  JOURNAL   Exported Jun 6, 2018 from SnapGene 4.1.9
            http://www.snapgene.com
FEATURES             Location/Qualifiers
     source          1..6998
                     /organism="synthetic DNA construct"
                     /mol_type="other DNA"
     rep_origin      12..467
                     /direction=RIGHT
                     /label=f1 ori
                     /note="f1 bacteriophage origin of replication; arrow 
                     indicates direction of (+) strand synthesis"
     CDS             complement(560..1375)
                     /codon_start=1
                     /gene="aph(3')-Ia"
                     /product="aminoglycoside phosphotransferase"
                     /label=KanR
                     /note="confers resistance to kanamycin in bacteria or G418 
                     (Geneticin(R)) in eukaryotes"
                     /translation="MSHIQRETSCSRPRLNSNMDADLYGYKWARDNVGQSGATIYRLYG
                     KPDAPELFLKHGKGSVANDVTDEMVRLNWLTEFMPLPTIKHFIRTPDDAWLLTTAIPGK
                     TAFQVLEEYPDSGENIVDALAVFLRRLHSIPVCNCPFNSDRVFRLAQAQSRMNNGLVDA
                     SDFDDERNGWPVEQVWKEMHKLLPFSPDSVVTHGDFSLDNLIFDEGKLIGCIDVGRVGI
                     ADRYQDLAILWNCLGEFSPSLQKRLFQKYGIDNPDMNKLQFHLMLDEFF"
     rep_origin      1497..2085
                     /direction=RIGHT
                     /label=ori
                     /note="high-copy-number ColE1/pMB1/pBR322/pUC origin of 
                     replication"
     misc_feature    2271..2413
                     /label=bom
                     /note="basis of mobility region from pBR322"
     CDS             complement(2515..2706)
                     /codon_start=1
                     /gene="rop"
                     /product="Rop protein, which maintains plasmids at low copy
                     number"
                     /label=rop
                     /translation="MTKQEKTALNMARFIRSQTLTLLEKLNELDADEQADICESLHDHA
                     DELYRSCLARFGDDGENL"
     CDS             complement(3515..4597)
                     /codon_start=1
                     /gene="lacI"
                     /product="lac repressor"
                     /label=lacI
                     /note="The lac repressor binds to the lac operator to 
                     inhibit transcription in E. coli. This inhibition can be 
                     relieved by adding lactose or 
                     isopropyl-beta-D-thiogalactopyranoside (IPTG)."
                     /translation="MKPVTLYDVAEYAGVSYQTVSRVVNQASHVSAKTREKVEAAMAEL
                     NYIPNRVAQQLAGKQSLLIGVATSSLALHAPSQIVAAIKSRADQLGASVVVSMVERSGV
                     EACKAAVHNLLAQRVSGLIINYPLDDQDAIAVEAACTNVPALFLDVSDQTPINSIIFSH
                     EDGTRLGVEHLVALGHQQIALLAGPLSSVSARLRLAGWHKYLTRNQIQPIAEREGDWSA
                     MSGFQQTMQMLNEGIVPTAMLVANDQMALGAMRAITESGLRVGADISVVGYDDTEDSSC
                     YIPPLTTIKQDFRLLGQTSVDRLLQLSQGQAVKGNQLLPVSLVKRKTTLAPNTQTASPR
                     ALADSLMQLARQVSRLESGQ"
     promoter        complement(4598..4675)
                     /gene="lacI"
                     /label=lacI promoter
     promoter        4984..5002
                     /label=T7 promoter
                     /note="promoter for bacteriophage T7 RNA polymerase"
     protein_bind    5003..5027
                     /label=lac operator
                     /bound_moiety="lac repressor encoded by lacI"
                     /note="The lac repressor binds to the lac operator to 
                     inhibit transcription in E. coli. This inhibition can be 
                     relieved by adding lactose or 
                     isopropyl-beta-D-thiogalactopyranoside (IPTG)."
     RBS             5042..5064
                     /note="efficient ribosome binding site from bacteriophage 
                     T7 gene 10 (Olins and Rangwala, 1989)"
     CDS             5075..5575
                     /codon_start=1
                     /label=RGG domain
                     /translation="ESNQSNNGGSGNAALNRGGRYVPPHLRGGDGGAAAAASAGGDDRR
                     GGAGGGGYRRGGGNSGGGGGGGYDRGYNDNRDDRDNRGGSGGYGRDRNYEDRGYNGGGG
                     GGGNRGYNNNRGGGGGGYNRQDRGDGGSSNFSRGGYNNRDEGSDNRGSGRSYNNDRRDN
                     GGDG"
     CDS             5582..5599
                     /codon_start=1
                     /product="thrombin recognition and cleavage site"
                     /label=thrombin site
                     /translation="LVPRGS"
     CDS             5600..6307
                     /codon_start=1
                     /product="monomeric derivative of DsRed fluorescent protein
                     (Shaner et al., 2004)"
                     /label=mCherry
                     /note="mammalian codon-optimized"
                     /translation="MVSKGEEDNMAIIKEFMRFKVHMEGSVNGHEFEIEGEGEGRPYEG
                     TQTAKLKVTKGGPLPFAWDILSPQFMYGSKAYVKHPADIPDYLKLSFPEGFKWERVMNF
                     EDGGVVTVTQDSSLQDGEFIYKVKLRGTNFPSDGPVMQKKTMGWEASSERMYPEDGALK
                     GEIKQRLKLKDGGHYDAEVKTTYKAKKPVQLPGAYNVNIKLDITSHNEDYTIVEQYERA
                     EGRHSTGGMDELYK"
     CDS             6314..6331
                     /codon_start=1
                     /product="thrombin recognition and cleavage site"
                     /label=thrombin site
                     /translation="LVPRGS"
     CDS             6335..6835
                     /codon_start=1
                     /label=RGG domain
                     /translation="ESNQSNNGGSGNAALNRGGRYVPPHLRGGDGGAAAAASAGGDDRR
                     GGAGGGGYRRGGGNSGGGGGGGYDRGYNDNRDDRDNRGGSGGYGRDRNYEDRGYNGGGG
                     GGGNRGYNNNRGGGGGGYNRQDRGDGGSSNFSRGGYNNRDEGSDNRGSGRSYNNDRRDN
                     GGDG"
     CDS             6842..6859
                     /codon_start=1
                     /product="6xHis affinity tag"
                     /label=6xHis
                     /translation="HHHHHH"
     terminator      6926..6973
                     /label=T7 terminator
                     /note="transcription terminator for bacteriophage T7 RNA 
                     polymerase"
ORIGIN
        1 tggcgaatgg gnnnnnnnnn nnnnnnnnnn nnnnnnnnnn nnnnnnnnnn nnnnnnnnnn
       61 nnnnnnnnnn nnnnnnnnnn nnnnnnnnnn nnnnnnnnnn nnnnnnnnnn nnnnnnnnnn
      121 nnnnnnnnnn nnnnncnnnn nnnnnnnnnn nnnnnnnnnn nnnnnnnnnn nnnnnnnnnn
      181 nnnnnnnnnn nnnnnnnnnn nnnnnnnnnn nnnnnnnnnn nnnnnnnann nnnnnnnnnn
      241 nnnnnnnnnn nnnnnnnnnn nnnnnnnnnn nnnnnnncct ttgacgttgg agtccacgtt
      301 ctttaatagt ggactcttgt tccaaactgg aacaacactc aaccctatct cggtctattc
      361 ttttgattta taagggattt tgccgatttc ggcctattgg ttaaaaaatg agctgattta
      421 acaaaaattt aacgcgaatt ttaacaaaat attaacgttt acaatttcag gtggcacttt
      481 tcggggaaat gtgcgcggaa cccctatttg tttatttttc taaatacatt caaatatgta
      541 tccgctcatg aattaattct tagaaaaact catcgagcat caaatgaaac tgcaatttat
      601 tcatatcagg attatcaata ccatattttt gaaaaagccg tttctgtaat gaaggagaaa
      661 actcaccgag gcagttccat aggatggcaa gatcctggta tcggtctgcg attccgactc
      721 gtccaacatc aatacaacct attaatttcc cctcgtcaaa aataaggtta tcaagtgaga
      781 aatcaccatg agtgacgact gaatccggtg agaatggcaa aagtttatgc atttctttcc
      841 agacttgttc aacaggccag ccattacgct cgtcatcaaa atcactcgca tcaaccaaac
      901 cgttattcat tcgtgattgc gcctgagcga gacgaaatac gcgatcgctg ttaaaaggac
      961 aattacaaac aggaatcgaa tgcaaccggc gcaggaacac tgccagcgca tcaacaatat
     1021 tttcacctga atcaggatat tcttctaata cctggaatgc tgttttcccg gggatcgcag
     1081 tggtgagtaa ccatgcatca tcaggagtac ggataaaatg cttgatggtc ggaagaggca
     1141 taaattccgt cagccagttt agtctgacca tctcatctgt aacatcattg gcaacgctac
     1201 ctttgccatg tttcagaaac aactctggcg catcgggctt cccatacaat cgatagattg
     1261 tcgcacctga ttgcccgaca ttatcgcgag cccatttata cccatataaa tcagcatcca
     1321 tgttggaatt taatcgcggc ctagagcaag acgtttcccg ttgaatatgg ctcataacac
     1381 cccttgtatt actgtttatg taagcagaca gttttattgt tcatgaccaa aatcccttaa
     1441 cgtgagtttt cgttccactg agcgtcagac cccgtagaaa agatcaaagg atcttcttga
     1501 gatccttttt ttctgcgcgt aatctgctgc ttgcaaacaa aaaaaccacc gctaccagcg
     1561 gtggtttgtt tgccggatca agagctacca actctttttc cgaaggtaac tggcttcagc
     1621 agagcgcaga taccaaatac tgtccttcta gtgtagccgt agttaggcca ccacttcaag
     1681 aactctgtag caccgcctac atacctcgct ctgctaatcc tgttaccagt ggctgctgcc
     1741 agtggcgata agtcgtgtct taccgggttg gactcaagac gatagttacc ggataaggcg
     1801 cagcggtcgg gctgaacggg gggttcgtgc acacagccca gcttggagcg aacgacctac
     1861 accgaactga gatacctaca gcgtgagcta tgagaaagcg ccacgcttcc cgaagggaga
     1921 aaggcggaca ggtatccggt aagcggcagg gtcggaacag gagagcgcac gagggagctt
     1981 ccagggggaa acgcctggta tctttatagt cctgtcgggt ttcgccacct ctgacttgag
     2041 cgtcgatttt tgtgatgctc gtcagggggg cggagcctat ggaaaaacgc cagcaacgcg
     2101 gcctttttac ggttcctggc cttttgctgg ccttttgctc acatgttctt tcctgcgtta
     2161 tcccctgatt ctgtggataa ccgtattacc gcctttgagt gagctgatac cgctcgccgc
     2221 agccgaacga ccgagcgcag cgagtcagtg agcgaggaag cggaagagcg cctgatgcgg
     2281 tattttctcc ttacgcatct gtgcggtatt tcacaccgca tatatggtgc actctcagta
     2341 caatctgctc tgatgccgca tagttaagcc agtatacact ccgctatcgc tacgtgactg
     2401 ggtcatggct gcgccccgac acccgccaac acccgctgac gcgccctgac gggcttgtct
     2461 gctcccggca tccgcttaca gacaagctgt gaccgtctcc gggagctgca tgtgtcagag
     2521 gttttcaccg tcatcaccga aacgcgcgag gcagctgcgg taaagctcat cagcgtggtc
     2581 gtgaagcgat tcacagatgt ctgcctgttc atccgcgtcc agctcgttga gtttctccag
     2641 aagcgttaat gtctggcttc tgataaagcg ggccatgtta agggcggttt tttcctgttt
     2701 ggtcactgat gcctccgtgt aagggggatt tctgttcatg ggggtaatga taccgatgaa
     2761 acgagagagg atgctcacga tacgggttac tgatgatgaa catgcccggt tactggaacg
     2821 ttgtgagggt aaacaactgg cggtatggat gcggcgggac cagagaaaaa tcactcaggg
     2881 tcaatgccag cgcttcgtta atacagatgt aggtgttcca cagggtagcc agcagcatcc
     2941 tgcgatgcag atccggaaca taatggtgca gggcgctgac ttccgcgttt ccagacttta
     3001 cgaaacacgg aaaccgaaga ccattcatgt tgttgctcag gtcgcagacg ttttgcagca
     3061 gcagtcgctt cacgttcgct cgcgtatcgg tgattcattc tgctaaccag taaggcaacc
     3121 ccgccagcct agccgggtcc tcaacgacag gagcacgatc atgcgcaccc gtggggccgc
     3181 catgccggcg ataatggcct gcttctcgcc gaaacgtttg gtggcgggac cagtgacgaa
     3241 ggcttgagcg agggcgtgca agattccgaa taccgcaagc gacaggccga tcatcgtcgc
     3301 gctccagcga aagcggtcct cgccgaaaat gacccagagc gctgccggca cctgtcctac
     3361 gagttgcatg ataaagaaga cagtcataag tgcggcgacg atagtcatgc cccgcgccca
     3421 ccggaaggag ctgactgggt tgaaggctct caagggcatc ggtcgagatc ccggtgccta
     3481 atgagtgagc taacttacat taattgcgtt gcgctcactg cccgctttcc agtcgggaaa
     3541 cctgtcgtgc cagctgcatt aatgaatcgg ccaacgcgcg gggagaggcg gtttgcgtat
     3601 tgggcgccag ggtggttttt cttttcacca gtgagacggg caacagctga ttgcccttca
     3661 ccgcctggcc ctgagagagt tgcagcaagc ggtccacgct ggtttgcccc agcaggcgaa
     3721 aatcctgttt gatggtggtt aacggcggga tataacatga gctgtcttcg gtatcgtcgt
     3781 atcccactac cgagatatcc gcaccaacgc gcagcccgga ctcggtaatg gcgcgcattg
     3841 cgcccagcgc catctgatcg ttggcaacca gcatcgcagt gggaacgatg ccctcattca
     3901 gcatttgcat ggtttgttga aaaccggaca tggcactcca gtcgccttcc cgttccgcta
     3961 tcggctgaat ttgattgcga gtgagatatt tatgccagcc agccagacgc agacgcgccg
     4021 agacagaact taatgggccc gctaacagcg cgatttgctg gtgacccaat gcgaccagat
     4081 gctccacgcc cagtcgcgta ccgtcttcat gggagaaaat aatactgttg atgggtgtct
     4141 ggtcagagac atcaagaaat aacgccggaa cattagtgca ggcagcttcc acagcaatgg
     4201 catcctggtc atccagcgga tagttaatga tcagcccact gacgcgttgc gcgagaagat
     4261 tgtgcaccgc cgctttacag gcttcgacgc cgcttcgttc taccatcgac accaccacgc
     4321 tggcacccag ttgatcggcg cgagatttaa tcgccgcgac aatttgcgac ggcgcgtgca
     4381 gggccagact ggaggtggca acgccaatca gcaacgactg tttgcccgcc agttgttgtg
     4441 ccacgcggtt gggaatgtaa ttcagctccg ccatcgccgc ttccactttt tcccgcgttt
     4501 tcgcagaaac gtggctggcc tggttcacca cgcgggaaac ggtctgataa gagacaccgg
     4561 catactctgc gacatcgtat aacgttactg gtttcacatt caccaccctg aattgactct
     4621 cttccgggcg ctatcatgcc ataccgcgaa aggttttgcg ccattcgatg gtgtccggga
     4681 tctcgacgct ctcccttatg cgactcctgc attaggaagc agcccagtag taggttgagg
     4741 ccgttgagca ccgccgccgc aaggaatggt gcatgcaagg agatggcgcc caacagtccc
     4801 ccggccacgg ggcctgccac catacccacg ccgaaacaag cgctcatgag cccgaagtgg
     4861 cgagcccgat cttccccatc ggtgatgtcg gcgatatagg cgccagcaac cgcacctgtg
     4921 gcgccggtga tgccggccac gatgcgtccg gcgtagagga tcgagatctc gatcccgcga
     4981 aattaatacg actcactata ggggaattgt gagcggataa caattcccct ctagaaataa
     5041 ttttgtttaa ctttaagaag gagatataca tatggaatcc aatcaatcca ataacggtgg
     5101 ctcgggtaat gccgctctga atcgtggtgg ccgctacgtg ccgccgcatc tgcgtggtgg
     5161 cgatggtggt gcagcagcag ctgcatctgc tggcggtgat gaccgtcgcg gcggtgcggg
     5221 cggtggcggt tatcgtcgcg gcggtggcaa tagtggtggc ggtggcggtg gcggttatga
     5281 tcgtggttac aatgacaacc gtgatgaccg cgataaccgt ggcggttccg gcggttacgg
     5341 tcgtgatcgt aattatgaag accgtggtta caacggcggt ggcggtggcg gtggcaatcg
     5401 tggctataac aataaccgtg gtggcggtgg cggtggctac aatcgccagg atcgtggtga
     5461 cggtggcagc tctaactttt cgcgcggtgg ctataataac cgtgatgaag gcagcgacaa
     5521 ccgcggtagt ggccgttcct acaataacga tcgtcgcgac aatggtggcg atggcgaatt
     5581 cttagtacct cgcgggtcaa tggtgagcaa gggcgaggag gataacatgg ccatcatcaa
     5641 ggagttcatg cgcttcaagg tgcacatgga gggctccgtg aacggccacg agttcgagat
     5701 cgagggcgag ggcgagggcc gcccctacga gggcacccag accgccaagc tgaaggtgac
     5761 caagggtggc cccctgccct tcgcctggga catcctgtcc cctcagttca tgtacggctc
     5821 caaggcctac gtgaagcacc ccgccgacat ccccgactac ttgaagctgt ccttccccga
     5881 gggcttcaag tgggagcgcg tgatgaactt cgaggacggc ggcgtggtga ccgtgaccca
     5941 ggactcctcc ctgcaggacg gcgagttcat ctacaaggtg aagctgcgcg gcaccaactt
     6001 cccctccgac ggccccgtaa tgcagaagaa gaccatgggc tgggaggcct cctccgagcg
     6061 gatgtacccc gaggacggcg ccctgaaggg cgagatcaag cagaggctga agctgaagga
     6121 cggcggccac tacgacgctg aggtcaagac cacctacaag gccaagaagc ccgtgcagct
     6181 gcccggcgcc tacaacgtca acatcaagtt ggacatcacc tcccacaacg aggactacac
     6241 catcgtggaa cagtacgaac gcgccgaggg ccgccactcc accggcggca tggacgagct
     6301 gtacaaggaa ttcttagtac ctcgcgggtc aatggaatcc aatcaatcca ataacggtgg
     6361 ctcgggtaat gccgctctga atcgtggtgg ccgctacgtg ccgccgcatc tgcgtggtgg
     6421 cgatggtggt gcagcagcag ctgcatctgc tggcggtgat gaccgtcgcg gcggtgcggg
     6481 cggtggcggt tatcgtcgcg gcggtggcaa tagtggtggc ggtggcggtg gcggttatga
     6541 tcgtggttac aatgacaacc gtgatgaccg cgataaccgt ggcggttccg gcggttacgg
     6601 tcgtgatcgt aattatgaag accgtggtta caacggcggt ggcggtggcg gtggcaatcg
     6661 tggctataac aataaccgtg gtggcggtgg cggtggctac aatcgccagg atcgtggtga
     6721 cggtggcagc tctaactttt cgcgcggtgg ctataataac cgtgatgaag gcagcgacaa
     6781 ccgcggtagt ggccgttcct acaataacga tcgtcgcgac aatggtggcg atggcctcga
     6841 gcaccaccac caccaccact gagatccggc tgctaacaaa gcccgaaagg aagctgagtt
     6901 ggctgctgcc accgctgagc aataactagc ataacccctt ggggcctcta aacgggtctt
     6961 gaggggtttt ttgctgaaag gaggaactat atccggat
//
