# Supplementary material for: Controllable protein phase separation and modular recruitment to form responsive membraneless organelles
Source: Nat Commun. 2018 Jul 30;9:2985. doi: 10.1038/s41467-018-05403-1 (PMC6065366; doi:10.1038/s41467-018-05403-1)
Supplement: Supplementary file 3 — Supplementary Data 1 [file 41467_2018_5403_MOESM3_ESM.zip › SI plasmids - gb format/pET_RFP_RGG.gb]

LOCUS       Exported                6494 bp ds-DNA     circular SYN 06-JUN-2018
DEFINITION  synthetic circular DNA.
ACCESSION   .
VERSION     .
KEYWORDS    .
SOURCE      synthetic DNA construct
  ORGANISM  synthetic DNA construct
REFERENCE   1  (bases 1 to 6494)
  AUTHORS   BSchuster
  TITLE     Direct Submission
  JOURNAL   Exported Jun 6, 2018 from SnapGene 4.1.9
            http://www.snapgene.com
FEATURES             Location/Qualifiers
     source          1..6494
                     /organism="synthetic DNA construct"
                     /mol_type="other DNA"
     rep_origin      12..467
                     /direction=RIGHT
                     /label=f1 ori
                     /note="f1 bacteriophage origin of replication; arrow 
                     indicates direction of (+) strand synthesis"
     CDS             complement(560..1375)
                     /codon_start=1
                     /gene="aph(3')-Ia"
                     /product="aminoglycoside phosphotransferase"
                     /label=KanR
                     /note="confers resistance to kanamycin in bacteria or G418 
                     (Geneticin(R)) in eukaryotes"
                     /translation="MSHIQRETSCSRPRLNSNMDADLYGYKWARDNVGQSGATIYRLYG
                     KPDAPELFLKHGKGSVANDVTDEMVRLNWLTEFMPLPTIKHFIRTPDDAWLLTTAIPGK
                     TAFQVLEEYPDSGENIVDALAVFLRRLHSIPVCNCPFNSDRVFRLAQAQSRMNNGLVDA
                     SDFDDERNGWPVEQVWKEMHKLLPFSPDSVVTHGDFSLDNLIFDEGKLIGCIDVGRVGI
                     ADRYQDLAILWNCLGEFSPSLQKRLFQKYGIDNPDMNKLQFHLMLDEFF"
     rep_origin      1497..2085
                     /direction=RIGHT
                     /label=ori
                     /note="high-copy-number ColE1/pMB1/pBR322/pUC origin of 
                     replication"
     misc_feature    2271..2413
                     /label=bom
                     /note="basis of mobility region from pBR322"
     CDS             complement(2515..2706)
                     /codon_start=1
                     /gene="rop"
                     /product="Rop protein, which maintains plasmids at low copy
                     number"
                     /label=rop
                     /translation="MTKQEKTALNMARFIRSQTLTLLEKLNELDADEQADICESLHDHA
                     DELYRSCLARFGDDGENL"
     CDS             complement(3515..4597)
                     /codon_start=1
                     /gene="lacI"
                     /product="lac repressor"
                     /label=lacI
                     /note="The lac repressor binds to the lac operator to 
                     inhibit transcription in E. coli. This inhibition can be 
                     relieved by adding lactose or 
                     isopropyl-beta-D-thiogalactopyranoside (IPTG)."
                     /translation="MKPVTLYDVAEYAGVSYQTVSRVVNQASHVSAKTREKVEAAMAEL
                     NYIPNRVAQQLAGKQSLLIGVATSSLALHAPSQIVAAIKSRADQLGASVVVSMVERSGV
                     EACKAAVHNLLAQRVSGLIINYPLDDQDAIAVEAACTNVPALFLDVSDQTPINSIIFSH
                     EDGTRLGVEHLVALGHQQIALLAGPLSSVSARLRLAGWHKYLTRNQIQPIAEREGDWSA
                     MSGFQQTMQMLNEGIVPTAMLVANDQMALGAMRAITESGLRVGADISVVGYDDTEDSSC
                     YIPPLTTIKQDFRLLGQTSVDRLLQLSQGQAVKGNQLLPVSLVKRKTTLAPNTQTASPR
                     ALADSLMQLARQVSRLESGQ"
     promoter        complement(4598..4675)
                     /gene="lacI"
                     /label=lacI promoter
     promoter        4984..5002
                     /label=T7 promoter
                     /note="promoter for bacteriophage T7 RNA polymerase"
     protein_bind    5003..5027
                     /label=lac operator
                     /bound_moiety="lac repressor encoded by lacI"
                     /note="The lac repressor binds to the lac operator to 
                     inhibit transcription in E. coli. This inhibition can be 
                     relieved by adding lactose or 
                     isopropyl-beta-D-thiogalactopyranoside (IPTG)."
     RBS             5042..5064
                     /note="efficient ribosome binding site from bacteriophage 
                     T7 gene 10 (Olins and Rangwala, 1989)"
     CDS             5075..5779
                     /codon_start=1
                     /label=mCherry
                     /translation="VSKGEEDNMAIIKEFMRFKVHMEGSVNGHEFEIEGEGEGRPYEGT
                     QTAKLKVTKGGPLPFAWDILSPQFMYGSKAYVKHPADIPDYLKLSFPEGFKWERVMNFE
                     DGGVVTVTQDSSLQDGEFIYKVKLRGTNFPSDGPVMQKKTMGWEASSERMYPEDGALKG
                     EIKQRLKLKDGGHYDAEVKTTYKAKKPVQLPGAYNVNIKLDITSHNEDYTIVEQYERAE
                     GRHSTGGMDELYK"
     CDS             5780..5791
                     /codon_start=1
                     /label=GGGS linker
                     /translation="GGGS"
     CDS             5792..5812
                     /codon_start=1
                     /product="tobacco etch virus (TEV) protease recognition and
                     cleavage site"
                     /label=TEV site
                     /translation="ENLYFQG"
     CDS             5831..6331
                     /codon_start=1
                     /label=RGG domain
                     /translation="ESNQSNNGGSGNAALNRGGRYVPPHLRGGDGGAAAAASAGGDDRR
                     GGAGGGGYRRGGGNSGGGGGGGYDRGYNDNRDDRDNRGGSGGYGRDRNYEDRGYNGGGG
                     GGGNRGYNNNRGGGGGGYNRQDRGDGGSSNFSRGGYNNRDEGSDNRGSGRSYNNDRRDN
                     GGDG"
     CDS             6338..6355
                     /codon_start=1
                     /product="6xHis affinity tag"
                     /label=6xHis
                     /translation="HHHHHH"
     terminator      6422..6469
                     /label=T7 terminator
                     /note="transcription terminator for bacteriophage T7 RNA 
                     polymerase"
ORIGIN
        1 tggcgaatgg gnnnnnnnnn nnnnnnnnnn nnnnnnnnnn nnnnnnnnnn nnnnnnnnnn
       61 nnnnnnnnnn nnnnnnnnnn nnnnnnnnnn nnnnnnnnnn nnnnnnnnnn nnnnnnnnnn
      121 nnnnnnnnnn nnnnncnnnn nnnnnnnnnn nnnnnnnnnn nnnnnnnnnn nnnnnnnnnn
      181 nnnnnnnnnn nnnnnnnnnn nnnnnnnnnn nnnnnnnnnn nnnnnnnann nnnnnnnnnn
      241 nnnnnnnnnn nnnnnnnnnn nnnnnnnnnn nnnnnnncct ttgacgttgg agtccacgtt
      301 ctttaatagt ggactcttgt tccaaactgg aacaacactc aaccctatct cggtctattc
      361 ttttgattta taagggattt tgccgatttc ggcctattgg ttaaaaaatg agctgattta
      421 acaaaaattt aacgcgaatt ttaacaaaat attaacgttt acaatttcag gtggcacttt
      481 tcggggaaat gtgcgcggaa cccctatttg tttatttttc taaatacatt caaatatgta
      541 tccgctcatg aattaattct tagaaaaact catcgagcat caaatgaaac tgcaatttat
      601 tcatatcagg attatcaata ccatattttt gaaaaagccg tttctgtaat gaaggagaaa
      661 actcaccgag gcagttccat aggatggcaa gatcctggta tcggtctgcg attccgactc
      721 gtccaacatc aatacaacct attaatttcc cctcgtcaaa aataaggtta tcaagtgaga
      781 aatcaccatg agtgacgact gaatccggtg agaatggcaa aagtttatgc atttctttcc
      841 agacttgttc aacaggccag ccattacgct cgtcatcaaa atcactcgca tcaaccaaac
      901 cgttattcat tcgtgattgc gcctgagcga gacgaaatac gcgatcgctg ttaaaaggac
      961 aattacaaac aggaatcgaa tgcaaccggc gcaggaacac tgccagcgca tcaacaatat
     1021 tttcacctga atcaggatat tcttctaata cctggaatgc tgttttcccg gggatcgcag
     1081 tggtgagtaa ccatgcatca tcaggagtac ggataaaatg cttgatggtc ggaagaggca
     1141 taaattccgt cagccagttt agtctgacca tctcatctgt aacatcattg gcaacgctac
     1201 ctttgccatg tttcagaaac aactctggcg catcgggctt cccatacaat cgatagattg
     1261 tcgcacctga ttgcccgaca ttatcgcgag cccatttata cccatataaa tcagcatcca
     1321 tgttggaatt taatcgcggc ctagagcaag acgtttcccg ttgaatatgg ctcataacac
     1381 cccttgtatt actgtttatg taagcagaca gttttattgt tcatgaccaa aatcccttaa
     1441 cgtgagtttt cgttccactg agcgtcagac cccgtagaaa agatcaaagg atcttcttga
     1501 gatccttttt ttctgcgcgt aatctgctgc ttgcaaacaa aaaaaccacc gctaccagcg
     1561 gtggtttgtt tgccggatca agagctacca actctttttc cgaaggtaac tggcttcagc
     1621 agagcgcaga taccaaatac tgtccttcta gtgtagccgt agttaggcca ccacttcaag
     1681 aactctgtag caccgcctac atacctcgct ctgctaatcc tgttaccagt ggctgctgcc
     1741 agtggcgata agtcgtgtct taccgggttg gactcaagac gatagttacc ggataaggcg
     1801 cagcggtcgg gctgaacggg gggttcgtgc acacagccca gcttggagcg aacgacctac
     1861 accgaactga gatacctaca gcgtgagcta tgagaaagcg ccacgcttcc cgaagggaga
     1921 aaggcggaca ggtatccggt aagcggcagg gtcggaacag gagagcgcac gagggagctt
     1981 ccagggggaa acgcctggta tctttatagt cctgtcgggt ttcgccacct ctgacttgag
     2041 cgtcgatttt tgtgatgctc gtcagggggg cggagcctat ggaaaaacgc cagcaacgcg
     2101 gcctttttac ggttcctggc cttttgctgg ccttttgctc acatgttctt tcctgcgtta
     2161 tcccctgatt ctgtggataa ccgtattacc gcctttgagt gagctgatac cgctcgccgc
     2221 agccgaacga ccgagcgcag cgagtcagtg agcgaggaag cggaagagcg cctgatgcgg
     2281 tattttctcc ttacgcatct gtgcggtatt tcacaccgca tatatggtgc actctcagta
     2341 caatctgctc tgatgccgca tagttaagcc agtatacact ccgctatcgc tacgtgactg
     2401 ggtcatggct gcgccccgac acccgccaac acccgctgac gcgccctgac gggcttgtct
     2461 gctcccggca tccgcttaca gacaagctgt gaccgtctcc gggagctgca tgtgtcagag
     2521 gttttcaccg tcatcaccga aacgcgcgag gcagctgcgg taaagctcat cagcgtggtc
     2581 gtgaagcgat tcacagatgt ctgcctgttc atccgcgtcc agctcgttga gtttctccag
     2641 aagcgttaat gtctggcttc tgataaagcg ggccatgtta agggcggttt tttcctgttt
     2701 ggtcactgat gcctccgtgt aagggggatt tctgttcatg ggggtaatga taccgatgaa
     2761 acgagagagg atgctcacga tacgggttac tgatgatgaa catgcccggt tactggaacg
     2821 ttgtgagggt aaacaactgg cggtatggat gcggcgggac cagagaaaaa tcactcaggg
     2881 tcaatgccag cgcttcgtta atacagatgt aggtgttcca cagggtagcc agcagcatcc
     2941 tgcgatgcag atccggaaca taatggtgca gggcgctgac ttccgcgttt ccagacttta
     3001 cgaaacacgg aaaccgaaga ccattcatgt tgttgctcag gtcgcagacg ttttgcagca
     3061 gcagtcgctt cacgttcgct cgcgtatcgg tgattcattc tgctaaccag taaggcaacc
     3121 ccgccagcct agccgggtcc tcaacgacag gagcacgatc atgcgcaccc gtggggccgc
     3181 catgccggcg ataatggcct gcttctcgcc gaaacgtttg gtggcgggac cagtgacgaa
     3241 ggcttgagcg agggcgtgca agattccgaa taccgcaagc gacaggccga tcatcgtcgc
     3301 gctccagcga aagcggtcct cgccgaaaat gacccagagc gctgccggca cctgtcctac
     3361 gagttgcatg ataaagaaga cagtcataag tgcggcgacg atagtcatgc cccgcgccca
     3421 ccggaaggag ctgactgggt tgaaggctct caagggcatc ggtcgagatc ccggtgccta
     3481 atgagtgagc taacttacat taattgcgtt gcgctcactg cccgctttcc agtcgggaaa
     3541 cctgtcgtgc cagctgcatt aatgaatcgg ccaacgcgcg gggagaggcg gtttgcgtat
     3601 tgggcgccag ggtggttttt cttttcacca gtgagacggg caacagctga ttgcccttca
     3661 ccgcctggcc ctgagagagt tgcagcaagc ggtccacgct ggtttgcccc agcaggcgaa
     3721 aatcctgttt gatggtggtt aacggcggga tataacatga gctgtcttcg gtatcgtcgt
     3781 atcccactac cgagatatcc gcaccaacgc gcagcccgga ctcggtaatg gcgcgcattg
     3841 cgcccagcgc catctgatcg ttggcaacca gcatcgcagt gggaacgatg ccctcattca
     3901 gcatttgcat ggtttgttga aaaccggaca tggcactcca gtcgccttcc cgttccgcta
     3961 tcggctgaat ttgattgcga gtgagatatt tatgccagcc agccagacgc agacgcgccg
     4021 agacagaact taatgggccc gctaacagcg cgatttgctg gtgacccaat gcgaccagat
     4081 gctccacgcc cagtcgcgta ccgtcttcat gggagaaaat aatactgttg atgggtgtct
     4141 ggtcagagac atcaagaaat aacgccggaa cattagtgca ggcagcttcc acagcaatgg
     4201 catcctggtc atccagcgga tagttaatga tcagcccact gacgcgttgc gcgagaagat
     4261 tgtgcaccgc cgctttacag gcttcgacgc cgcttcgttc taccatcgac accaccacgc
     4321 tggcacccag ttgatcggcg cgagatttaa tcgccgcgac aatttgcgac ggcgcgtgca
     4381 gggccagact ggaggtggca acgccaatca gcaacgactg tttgcccgcc agttgttgtg
     4441 ccacgcggtt gggaatgtaa ttcagctccg ccatcgccgc ttccactttt tcccgcgttt
     4501 tcgcagaaac gtggctggcc tggttcacca cgcgggaaac ggtctgataa gagacaccgg
     4561 catactctgc gacatcgtat aacgttactg gtttcacatt caccaccctg aattgactct
     4621 cttccgggcg ctatcatgcc ataccgcgaa aggttttgcg ccattcgatg gtgtccggga
     4681 tctcgacgct ctcccttatg cgactcctgc attaggaagc agcccagtag taggttgagg
     4741 ccgttgagca ccgccgccgc aaggaatggt gcatgcaagg agatggcgcc caacagtccc
     4801 ccggccacgg ggcctgccac catacccacg ccgaaacaag cgctcatgag cccgaagtgg
     4861 cgagcccgat cttccccatc ggtgatgtcg gcgatatagg cgccagcaac cgcacctgtg
     4921 gcgccggtga tgccggccac gatgcgtccg gcgtagagga tcgagatctc gatcccgcga
     4981 aattaatacg actcactata ggggaattgt gagcggataa caattcccct ctagaaataa
     5041 ttttgtttaa ctttaagaag gagatataca tatggtcagc aagggcgagg aggacaacat
     5101 ggcgatcatc aaggagttta tgcggttcaa ggtgcacatg gaaggttctg tcaatggaca
     5161 cgaatttgaa atcgagggtg agggggaagg acgcccatac gaggggaccc aaactgcgaa
     5221 gcttaaagtt acaaaggggg gtccgttgcc gtttgcttgg gatatcttat caccgcagtt
     5281 catgtatggc agcaaagctt acgtcaaaca cccagcagat attcctgatt atcttaaatt
     5341 gtcgttcccc gaaggcttca agtgggaacg ggtaatgaac ttcgaagatg gaggggtagt
     5401 tacggtcacc caggattctt ctctgcaaga tggcgagttc atttacaaag tgaaacttag
     5461 aggcacaaat ttcccctctg atggacccgt tatgcagaag aaaacgatgg ggtgggaggc
     5521 atctagtgag cgtatgtatc cagaagatgg ggctttaaaa ggggagatca aacagcgtct
     5581 gaagttgaaa gacggcggtc attatgatgc cgaggtcaaa actacgtaca aggcaaaaaa
     5641 gccagttcag ttgcctggtg cttacaacgt gaatatcaaa cttgatatca caagccacaa
     5701 tgaggattat accattgttg aacaatatga aagagcagag ggccggcaca gtacaggcgg
     5761 tatggatgag ttgtataaag gcggcggatc tgagaattta tatttccagg gcgaattcgg
     5821 gaagcttatg gaatccaatc aatccaataa cggtggctcg ggtaatgccg ctctgaatcg
     5881 tggtggccgc tacgtgccgc cgcatctgcg tggtggcgat ggtggtgcag cagcagctgc
     5941 atctgctggc ggtgatgacc gtcgcggcgg tgcgggcggt ggcggttatc gtcgcggcgg
     6001 tggcaatagt ggtggcggtg gcggtggcgg ttatgatcgt ggttacaatg acaaccgtga
     6061 tgaccgcgat aaccgtggcg gttccggcgg ttacggtcgt gatcgtaatt atgaagaccg
     6121 tggttacaac ggcggtggcg gtggcggtgg caatcgtggc tataacaata accgtggtgg
     6181 cggtggcggt ggctacaatc gccaggatcg tggtgacggt ggcagctcta acttttcgcg
     6241 cggtggctat aataaccgtg atgaaggcag cgacaaccgc ggtagtggcc gttcctacaa
     6301 taacgatcgt cgcgacaatg gtggcgatgg cctcgagcac caccaccacc accactgaga
     6361 tccggctgct aacaaagccc gaaaggaagc tgagttggct gctgccaccg ctgagcaata
     6421 actagcataa ccccttgggg cctctaaacg ggtcttgagg ggttttttgc tgaaaggagg
     6481 aactatatcc ggat
//
