# Supplementary material for: Controllable protein phase separation and modular recruitment to form responsive membraneless organelles
Source: Nat Commun. 2018 Jul 30;9:2985. doi: 10.1038/s41467-018-05403-1 (PMC6065366; doi:10.1038/s41467-018-05403-1)
Supplement: Supplementary file 3 — Supplementary Data 1 [file 41467_2018_5403_MOESM3_ESM.zip › SI plasmids - gb format/pET_SZ1-RGG-RGG.gb]

LOCUS       Exported                6413 bp ds-DNA     circular SYN 07-JUN-2018
DEFINITION  synthetic circular DNA.
ACCESSION   .
VERSION     .
KEYWORDS    .
SOURCE      synthetic DNA construct
  ORGANISM  synthetic DNA construct
REFERENCE   1  (bases 1 to 6413)
  AUTHORS   BSchuster
  TITLE     Direct Submission
  JOURNAL   Exported Jun 7, 2018 from SnapGene 4.1.9
            http://www.snapgene.com
FEATURES             Location/Qualifiers
     source          1..6413
                     /organism="synthetic DNA construct"
                     /mol_type="other DNA"
     rep_origin      12..467
                     /direction=RIGHT
                     /label=f1 ori
                     /note="f1 bacteriophage origin of replication; arrow 
                     indicates direction of (+) strand synthesis"
     CDS             complement(560..1375)
                     /codon_start=1
                     /gene="aph(3')-Ia"
                     /product="aminoglycoside phosphotransferase"
                     /label=KanR
                     /note="confers resistance to kanamycin in bacteria or G418 
                     (Geneticin(R)) in eukaryotes"
                     /translation="MSHIQRETSCSRPRLNSNMDADLYGYKWARDNVGQSGATIYRLYG
                     KPDAPELFLKHGKGSVANDVTDEMVRLNWLTEFMPLPTIKHFIRTPDDAWLLTTAIPGK
                     TAFQVLEEYPDSGENIVDALAVFLRRLHSIPVCNCPFNSDRVFRLAQAQSRMNNGLVDA
                     SDFDDERNGWPVEQVWKEMHKLLPFSPDSVVTHGDFSLDNLIFDEGKLIGCIDVGRVGI
                     ADRYQDLAILWNCLGEFSPSLQKRLFQKYGIDNPDMNKLQFHLMLDEFF"
     rep_origin      1497..2085
                     /direction=RIGHT
                     /label=ori
                     /note="high-copy-number ColE1/pMB1/pBR322/pUC origin of 
                     replication"
     misc_feature    2271..2413
                     /label=bom
                     /note="basis of mobility region from pBR322"
     CDS             complement(2515..2706)
                     /codon_start=1
                     /gene="rop"
                     /product="Rop protein, which maintains plasmids at low copy
                     number"
                     /label=rop
                     /translation="MTKQEKTALNMARFIRSQTLTLLEKLNELDADEQADICESLHDHA
                     DELYRSCLARFGDDGENL"
     CDS             complement(3515..4597)
                     /codon_start=1
                     /gene="lacI"
                     /product="lac repressor"
                     /label=lacI
                     /note="The lac repressor binds to the lac operator to 
                     inhibit transcription in E. coli. This inhibition can be 
                     relieved by adding lactose or 
                     isopropyl-beta-D-thiogalactopyranoside (IPTG)."
                     /translation="MKPVTLYDVAEYAGVSYQTVSRVVNQASHVSAKTREKVEAAMAEL
                     NYIPNRVAQQLAGKQSLLIGVATSSLALHAPSQIVAAIKSRADQLGASVVVSMVERSGV
                     EACKAAVHNLLAQRVSGLIINYPLDDQDAIAVEAACTNVPALFLDVSDQTPINSIIFSH
                     EDGTRLGVEHLVALGHQQIALLAGPLSSVSARLRLAGWHKYLTRNQIQPIAEREGDWSA
                     MSGFQQTMQMLNEGIVPTAMLVANDQMALGAMRAITESGLRVGADISVVGYDDTEDSSC
                     YIPPLTTIKQDFRLLGQTSVDRLLQLSQGQAVKGNQLLPVSLVKRKTTLAPNTQTASPR
                     ALADSLMQLARQVSRLESGQ"
     promoter        complement(4598..4675)
                     /gene="lacI"
                     /label=lacI promoter
     promoter        4984..5002
                     /label=T7 promoter
                     /note="promoter for bacteriophage T7 RNA polymerase"
     protein_bind    5003..5027
                     /label=lac operator
                     /bound_moiety="lac repressor encoded by lacI"
                     /note="The lac repressor binds to the lac operator to 
                     inhibit transcription in E. coli. This inhibition can be 
                     relieved by adding lactose or 
                     isopropyl-beta-D-thiogalactopyranoside (IPTG)."
     RBS             5042..5064
                     /note="efficient ribosome binding site from bacteriophage 
                     T7 gene 10 (Olins and Rangwala, 1989)"
     CDS             5075..5215
                     /codon_start=1
                     /label=SYNZIP1
                     /translation="NLVAQLENEVASLENENETLKKKNLHKKDLIAYLEKEIANLRKKI
                     EE"
     CDS             5222..5722
                     /codon_start=1
                     /label=RGG domain
                     /translation="ESNQSNNGGSGNAALNRGGRYVPPHLRGGDGGAAAAASAGGDDRR
                     GGAGGGGYRRGGGNSGGGGGGGYDRGYNDNRDDRDNRGGSGGYGRDRNYEDRGYNGGGG
                     GGGNRGYNNNRGGGGGGYNRQDRGDGGSSNFSRGGYNNRDEGSDNRGSGRSYNNDRRDN
                     GGDG"
     CDS             5729..5746
                     /codon_start=1
                     /product="thrombin recognition and cleavage site"
                     /label=thrombin site
                     /translation="LVPRGS"
     CDS             5750..6250
                     /codon_start=1
                     /label=RGG domain
                     /translation="ESNQSNNGGSGNAALNRGGRYVPPHLRGGDGGAAAAASAGGDDRR
                     GGAGGGGYRRGGGNSGGGGGGGYDRGYNDNRDDRDNRGGSGGYGRDRNYEDRGYNGGGG
                     GGGNRGYNNNRGGGGGGYNRQDRGDGGSSNFSRGGYNNRDEGSDNRGSGRSYNNDRRDN
                     GGDG"
     CDS             6257..6274
                     /codon_start=1
                     /product="6xHis affinity tag"
                     /label=6xHis
                     /translation="HHHHHH"
     terminator      6341..6388
                     /label=T7 terminator
                     /note="transcription terminator for bacteriophage T7 RNA 
                     polymerase"
ORIGIN
        1 tggcgaatgg gnnnnnnnnn nnnnnnnnnn nnnnnnnnnn nnnnnnnnnn nnnnnnnnnn
       61 nnnnnnnnnn nnnnnnnnnn nnnnnnnnnn nnnnnnnnnn nnnnnnnnnn nnnnnnnnnn
      121 nnnnnnnnnn nnnnncnnnn nnnnnnnnnn nnnnnnnnnn nnnnnnnnnn nnnnnnnnnn
      181 nnnnnnnnnn nnnnnnnnnn nnnnnnnnnn nnnnnnnnnn nnnnnnnann nnnnnnnnnn
      241 nnnnnnnnnn nnnnnnnnnn nnnnnnnnnn nnnnnnncct ttgacgttgg agtccacgtt
      301 ctttaatagt ggactcttgt tccaaactgg aacaacactc aaccctatct cggtctattc
      361 ttttgattta taagggattt tgccgatttc ggcctattgg ttaaaaaatg agctgattta
      421 acaaaaattt aacgcgaatt ttaacaaaat attaacgttt acaatttcag gtggcacttt
      481 tcggggaaat gtgcgcggaa cccctatttg tttatttttc taaatacatt caaatatgta
      541 tccgctcatg aattaattct tagaaaaact catcgagcat caaatgaaac tgcaatttat
      601 tcatatcagg attatcaata ccatattttt gaaaaagccg tttctgtaat gaaggagaaa
      661 actcaccgag gcagttccat aggatggcaa gatcctggta tcggtctgcg attccgactc
      721 gtccaacatc aatacaacct attaatttcc cctcgtcaaa aataaggtta tcaagtgaga
      781 aatcaccatg agtgacgact gaatccggtg agaatggcaa aagtttatgc atttctttcc
      841 agacttgttc aacaggccag ccattacgct cgtcatcaaa atcactcgca tcaaccaaac
      901 cgttattcat tcgtgattgc gcctgagcga gacgaaatac gcgatcgctg ttaaaaggac
      961 aattacaaac aggaatcgaa tgcaaccggc gcaggaacac tgccagcgca tcaacaatat
     1021 tttcacctga atcaggatat tcttctaata cctggaatgc tgttttcccg gggatcgcag
     1081 tggtgagtaa ccatgcatca tcaggagtac ggataaaatg cttgatggtc ggaagaggca
     1141 taaattccgt cagccagttt agtctgacca tctcatctgt aacatcattg gcaacgctac
     1201 ctttgccatg tttcagaaac aactctggcg catcgggctt cccatacaat cgatagattg
     1261 tcgcacctga ttgcccgaca ttatcgcgag cccatttata cccatataaa tcagcatcca
     1321 tgttggaatt taatcgcggc ctagagcaag acgtttcccg ttgaatatgg ctcataacac
     1381 cccttgtatt actgtttatg taagcagaca gttttattgt tcatgaccaa aatcccttaa
     1441 cgtgagtttt cgttccactg agcgtcagac cccgtagaaa agatcaaagg atcttcttga
     1501 gatccttttt ttctgcgcgt aatctgctgc ttgcaaacaa aaaaaccacc gctaccagcg
     1561 gtggtttgtt tgccggatca agagctacca actctttttc cgaaggtaac tggcttcagc
     1621 agagcgcaga taccaaatac tgtccttcta gtgtagccgt agttaggcca ccacttcaag
     1681 aactctgtag caccgcctac atacctcgct ctgctaatcc tgttaccagt ggctgctgcc
     1741 agtggcgata agtcgtgtct taccgggttg gactcaagac gatagttacc ggataaggcg
     1801 cagcggtcgg gctgaacggg gggttcgtgc acacagccca gcttggagcg aacgacctac
     1861 accgaactga gatacctaca gcgtgagcta tgagaaagcg ccacgcttcc cgaagggaga
     1921 aaggcggaca ggtatccggt aagcggcagg gtcggaacag gagagcgcac gagggagctt
     1981 ccagggggaa acgcctggta tctttatagt cctgtcgggt ttcgccacct ctgacttgag
     2041 cgtcgatttt tgtgatgctc gtcagggggg cggagcctat ggaaaaacgc cagcaacgcg
     2101 gcctttttac ggttcctggc cttttgctgg ccttttgctc acatgttctt tcctgcgtta
     2161 tcccctgatt ctgtggataa ccgtattacc gcctttgagt gagctgatac cgctcgccgc
     2221 agccgaacga ccgagcgcag cgagtcagtg agcgaggaag cggaagagcg cctgatgcgg
     2281 tattttctcc ttacgcatct gtgcggtatt tcacaccgca tatatggtgc actctcagta
     2341 caatctgctc tgatgccgca tagttaagcc agtatacact ccgctatcgc tacgtgactg
     2401 ggtcatggct gcgccccgac acccgccaac acccgctgac gcgccctgac gggcttgtct
     2461 gctcccggca tccgcttaca gacaagctgt gaccgtctcc gggagctgca tgtgtcagag
     2521 gttttcaccg tcatcaccga aacgcgcgag gcagctgcgg taaagctcat cagcgtggtc
     2581 gtgaagcgat tcacagatgt ctgcctgttc atccgcgtcc agctcgttga gtttctccag
     2641 aagcgttaat gtctggcttc tgataaagcg ggccatgtta agggcggttt tttcctgttt
     2701 ggtcactgat gcctccgtgt aagggggatt tctgttcatg ggggtaatga taccgatgaa
     2761 acgagagagg atgctcacga tacgggttac tgatgatgaa catgcccggt tactggaacg
     2821 ttgtgagggt aaacaactgg cggtatggat gcggcgggac cagagaaaaa tcactcaggg
     2881 tcaatgccag cgcttcgtta atacagatgt aggtgttcca cagggtagcc agcagcatcc
     2941 tgcgatgcag atccggaaca taatggtgca gggcgctgac ttccgcgttt ccagacttta
     3001 cgaaacacgg aaaccgaaga ccattcatgt tgttgctcag gtcgcagacg ttttgcagca
     3061 gcagtcgctt cacgttcgct cgcgtatcgg tgattcattc tgctaaccag taaggcaacc
     3121 ccgccagcct agccgggtcc tcaacgacag gagcacgatc atgcgcaccc gtggggccgc
     3181 catgccggcg ataatggcct gcttctcgcc gaaacgtttg gtggcgggac cagtgacgaa
     3241 ggcttgagcg agggcgtgca agattccgaa taccgcaagc gacaggccga tcatcgtcgc
     3301 gctccagcga aagcggtcct cgccgaaaat gacccagagc gctgccggca cctgtcctac
     3361 gagttgcatg ataaagaaga cagtcataag tgcggcgacg atagtcatgc cccgcgccca
     3421 ccggaaggag ctgactgggt tgaaggctct caagggcatc ggtcgagatc ccggtgccta
     3481 atgagtgagc taacttacat taattgcgtt gcgctcactg cccgctttcc agtcgggaaa
     3541 cctgtcgtgc cagctgcatt aatgaatcgg ccaacgcgcg gggagaggcg gtttgcgtat
     3601 tgggcgccag ggtggttttt cttttcacca gtgagacggg caacagctga ttgcccttca
     3661 ccgcctggcc ctgagagagt tgcagcaagc ggtccacgct ggtttgcccc agcaggcgaa
     3721 aatcctgttt gatggtggtt aacggcggga tataacatga gctgtcttcg gtatcgtcgt
     3781 atcccactac cgagatatcc gcaccaacgc gcagcccgga ctcggtaatg gcgcgcattg
     3841 cgcccagcgc catctgatcg ttggcaacca gcatcgcagt gggaacgatg ccctcattca
     3901 gcatttgcat ggtttgttga aaaccggaca tggcactcca gtcgccttcc cgttccgcta
     3961 tcggctgaat ttgattgcga gtgagatatt tatgccagcc agccagacgc agacgcgccg
     4021 agacagaact taatgggccc gctaacagcg cgatttgctg gtgacccaat gcgaccagat
     4081 gctccacgcc cagtcgcgta ccgtcttcat gggagaaaat aatactgttg atgggtgtct
     4141 ggtcagagac atcaagaaat aacgccggaa cattagtgca ggcagcttcc acagcaatgg
     4201 catcctggtc atccagcgga tagttaatga tcagcccact gacgcgttgc gcgagaagat
     4261 tgtgcaccgc cgctttacag gcttcgacgc cgcttcgttc taccatcgac accaccacgc
     4321 tggcacccag ttgatcggcg cgagatttaa tcgccgcgac aatttgcgac ggcgcgtgca
     4381 gggccagact ggaggtggca acgccaatca gcaacgactg tttgcccgcc agttgttgtg
     4441 ccacgcggtt gggaatgtaa ttcagctccg ccatcgccgc ttccactttt tcccgcgttt
     4501 tcgcagaaac gtggctggcc tggttcacca cgcgggaaac ggtctgataa gagacaccgg
     4561 catactctgc gacatcgtat aacgttactg gtttcacatt caccaccctg aattgactct
     4621 cttccgggcg ctatcatgcc ataccgcgaa aggttttgcg ccattcgatg gtgtccggga
     4681 tctcgacgct ctcccttatg cgactcctgc attaggaagc agcccagtag taggttgagg
     4741 ccgttgagca ccgccgccgc aaggaatggt gcatgcaagg agatggcgcc caacagtccc
     4801 ccggccacgg ggcctgccac catacccacg ccgaaacaag cgctcatgag cccgaagtgg
     4861 cgagcccgat cttccccatc ggtgatgtcg gcgatatagg cgccagcaac cgcacctgtg
     4921 gcgccggtga tgccggccac gatgcgtccg gcgtagagga tcgagatctc gatcccgcga
     4981 aattaatacg actcactata ggggaattgt gagcggataa caattcccct ctagaaataa
     5041 ttttgtttaa ctttaagaag gagatataca tatgaacttg gtagcccagc ttgagaacga
     5101 agttgcgagt ctggaaaacg aaaacgagac gttgaagaaa aagaacttgc acaagaaaga
     5161 tttgattgcc tacttggaaa aggaaattgc caatctgcgt aaaaagattg aggaaggtat
     5221 ggaatccaat caatccaata acggtggctc gggtaatgcc gctctgaatc gtggtggccg
     5281 ctacgtgccg ccgcatctgc gtggtggcga tggtggtgca gcagcagctg catctgctgg
     5341 cggtgatgac cgtcgcggcg gtgcgggcgg tggcggttat cgtcgcggcg gtggcaatag
     5401 tggtggcggt ggcggtggcg gttatgatcg tggttacaat gacaaccgtg atgaccgcga
     5461 taaccgtggc ggttccggcg gttacggtcg tgatcgtaat tatgaagacc gtggttacaa
     5521 cggcggtggc ggtggcggtg gcaatcgtgg ctataacaat aaccgtggtg gcggtggcgg
     5581 tggctacaat cgccaggatc gtggtgacgg tggcagctct aacttttcgc gcggtggcta
     5641 taataaccgt gatgaaggca gcgacaaccg cggtagtggc cgttcctaca ataacgatcg
     5701 tcgcgacaat ggtggcgatg gcgaattctt agtacctcgc gggtcaatgg aatccaatca
     5761 atccaataac ggtggctcgg gtaatgccgc tctgaatcgt ggtggccgct acgtgccgcc
     5821 gcatctgcgt ggtggcgatg gtggtgcagc agcagctgca tctgctggcg gtgatgaccg
     5881 tcgcggcggt gcgggcggtg gcggttatcg tcgcggcggt ggcaatagtg gtggcggtgg
     5941 cggtggcggt tatgatcgtg gttacaatga caaccgtgat gaccgcgata accgtggcgg
     6001 ttccggcggt tacggtcgtg atcgtaatta tgaagaccgt ggttacaacg gcggtggcgg
     6061 tggcggtggc aatcgtggct ataacaataa ccgtggtggc ggtggcggtg gctacaatcg
     6121 ccaggatcgt ggtgacggtg gcagctctaa cttttcgcgc ggtggctata ataaccgtga
     6181 tgaaggcagc gacaaccgcg gtagtggccg ttcctacaat aacgatcgtc gcgacaatgg
     6241 tggcgatggc ctcgagcacc accaccacca ccactgagat ccggctgcta acaaagcccg
     6301 aaaggaagct gagttggctg ctgccaccgc tgagcaataa ctagcataac cccttggggc
     6361 ctctaaacgg gtcttgaggg gttttttgct gaaaggagga actatatccg gat
//
