# Supplementary material for: Controllable protein phase separation and modular recruitment to form responsive membraneless organelles
Source: Nat Commun. 2018 Jul 30;9:2985. doi: 10.1038/s41467-018-05403-1 (PMC6065366; doi:10.1038/s41467-018-05403-1)
Supplement: Supplementary file 3 — Supplementary Data 1 [file 41467_2018_5403_MOESM3_ESM.zip › SI plasmids - gb format/pET_RGG-RGG.gb]

LOCUS       Exported                6257 bp ds-DNA     circular SYN 06-JUN-2018
DEFINITION  synthetic circular DNA.
ACCESSION   .
VERSION     .
KEYWORDS    .
SOURCE      synthetic DNA construct
  ORGANISM  synthetic DNA construct
REFERENCE   1  (bases 1 to 6257)
  AUTHORS   BSchuster
  TITLE     Direct Submission
  JOURNAL   Exported Jun 6, 2018 from SnapGene 4.1.9
            http://www.snapgene.com
FEATURES             Location/Qualifiers
     source          1..6257
                     /organism="synthetic DNA construct"
                     /mol_type="other DNA"
     rep_origin      12..467
                     /direction=RIGHT
                     /label=f1 ori
                     /note="f1 bacteriophage origin of replication; arrow 
                     indicates direction of (+) strand synthesis"
     CDS             complement(560..1375)
                     /codon_start=1
                     /gene="aph(3')-Ia"
                     /product="aminoglycoside phosphotransferase"
                     /label=KanR
                     /note="confers resistance to kanamycin in bacteria or G418 
                     (Geneticin(R)) in eukaryotes"
                     /translation="MSHIQRETSCSRPRLNSNMDADLYGYKWARDNVGQSGATIYRLYG
                     KPDAPELFLKHGKGSVANDVTDEMVRLNWLTEFMPLPTIKHFIRTPDDAWLLTTAIPGK
                     TAFQVLEEYPDSGENIVDALAVFLRRLHSIPVCNCPFNSDRVFRLAQAQSRMNNGLVDA
                     SDFDDERNGWPVEQVWKEMHKLLPFSPDSVVTHGDFSLDNLIFDEGKLIGCIDVGRVGI
                     ADRYQDLAILWNCLGEFSPSLQKRLFQKYGIDNPDMNKLQFHLMLDEFF"
     rep_origin      1497..2085
                     /direction=RIGHT
                     /label=ori
                     /note="high-copy-number ColE1/pMB1/pBR322/pUC origin of 
                     replication"
     misc_feature    2271..2413
                     /label=bom
                     /note="basis of mobility region from pBR322"
     CDS             complement(2515..2706)
                     /codon_start=1
                     /gene="rop"
                     /product="Rop protein, which maintains plasmids at low copy
                     number"
                     /label=rop
                     /translation="MTKQEKTALNMARFIRSQTLTLLEKLNELDADEQADICESLHDHA
                     DELYRSCLARFGDDGENL"
     CDS             complement(3515..4597)
                     /codon_start=1
                     /gene="lacI"
                     /product="lac repressor"
                     /label=lacI
                     /note="The lac repressor binds to the lac operator to 
                     inhibit transcription in E. coli. This inhibition can be 
                     relieved by adding lactose or 
                     isopropyl-beta-D-thiogalactopyranoside (IPTG)."
                     /translation="MKPVTLYDVAEYAGVSYQTVSRVVNQASHVSAKTREKVEAAMAEL
                     NYIPNRVAQQLAGKQSLLIGVATSSLALHAPSQIVAAIKSRADQLGASVVVSMVERSGV
                     EACKAAVHNLLAQRVSGLIINYPLDDQDAIAVEAACTNVPALFLDVSDQTPINSIIFSH
                     EDGTRLGVEHLVALGHQQIALLAGPLSSVSARLRLAGWHKYLTRNQIQPIAEREGDWSA
                     MSGFQQTMQMLNEGIVPTAMLVANDQMALGAMRAITESGLRVGADISVVGYDDTEDSSC
                     YIPPLTTIKQDFRLLGQTSVDRLLQLSQGQAVKGNQLLPVSLVKRKTTLAPNTQTASPR
                     ALADSLMQLARQVSRLESGQ"
     promoter        complement(4598..4675)
                     /gene="lacI"
                     /label=lacI promoter
     promoter        4984..5002
                     /label=T7 promoter
                     /note="promoter for bacteriophage T7 RNA polymerase"
     protein_bind    5003..5027
                     /label=lac operator
                     /bound_moiety="lac repressor encoded by lacI"
                     /note="The lac repressor binds to the lac operator to 
                     inhibit transcription in E. coli. This inhibition can be 
                     relieved by adding lactose or 
                     isopropyl-beta-D-thiogalactopyranoside (IPTG)."
     RBS             5042..5064
                     /note="efficient ribosome binding site from bacteriophage 
                     T7 gene 10 (Olins and Rangwala, 1989)"
     CDS             5075..5575
                     /codon_start=1
                     /label=RGG domain
                     /translation="ESNQSNNGGSGNAALNRGGRYVPPHLRGGDGGAAAAASAGGDDRR
                     GGAGGGGYRRGGGNSGGGGGGGYDRGYNDNRDDRDNRGGSGGYGRDRNYEDRGYNGGGG
                     GGGNRGYNNNRGGGGGGYNRQDRGDGGSSNFSRGGYNNRDEGSDNRGSGRSYNNDRRDN
                     GGDG"
     CDS             5594..6094
                     /codon_start=1
                     /label=RGG domain
                     /translation="ESNQSNNGGSGNAALNRGGRYVPPHLRGGDGGAAAAASAGGDDRR
                     GGAGGGGYRRGGGNSGGGGGGGYDRGYNDNRDDRDNRGGSGGYGRDRNYEDRGYNGGGG
                     GGGNRGYNNNRGGGGGGYNRQDRGDGGSSNFSRGGYNNRDEGSDNRGSGRSYNNDRRDN
                     GGDG"
     CDS             6101..6118
                     /codon_start=1
                     /product="6xHis affinity tag"
                     /label=6xHis
                     /translation="HHHHHH"
     terminator      6185..6232
                     /label=T7 terminator
                     /note="transcription terminator for bacteriophage T7 RNA 
                     polymerase"
ORIGIN
        1 tggcgaatgg gnnnnnnnnn nnnnnnnnnn nnnnnnnnnn nnnnnnnnnn nnnnnnnnnn
       61 nnnnnnnnnn nnnnnnnnnn nnnnnnnnnn nnnnnnnnnn nnnnnnnnnn nnnnnnnnnn
      121 nnnnnnnnnn nnnnncnnnn nnnnnnnnnn nnnnnnnnnn nnnnnnnnnn nnnnnnnnnn
      181 nnnnnnnnnn nnnnnnnnnn nnnnnnnnnn nnnnnnnnnn nnnnnnnann nnnnnnnnnn
      241 nnnnnnnnnn nnnnnnnnnn nnnnnnnnnn nnnnnnncct ttgacgttgg agtccacgtt
      301 ctttaatagt ggactcttgt tccaaactgg aacaacactc aaccctatct cggtctattc
      361 ttttgattta taagggattt tgccgatttc ggcctattgg ttaaaaaatg agctgattta
      421 acaaaaattt aacgcgaatt ttaacaaaat attaacgttt acaatttcag gtggcacttt
      481 tcggggaaat gtgcgcggaa cccctatttg tttatttttc taaatacatt caaatatgta
      541 tccgctcatg aattaattct tagaaaaact catcgagcat caaatgaaac tgcaatttat
      601 tcatatcagg attatcaata ccatattttt gaaaaagccg tttctgtaat gaaggagaaa
      661 actcaccgag gcagttccat aggatggcaa gatcctggta tcggtctgcg attccgactc
      721 gtccaacatc aatacaacct attaatttcc cctcgtcaaa aataaggtta tcaagtgaga
      781 aatcaccatg agtgacgact gaatccggtg agaatggcaa aagtttatgc atttctttcc
      841 agacttgttc aacaggccag ccattacgct cgtcatcaaa atcactcgca tcaaccaaac
      901 cgttattcat tcgtgattgc gcctgagcga gacgaaatac gcgatcgctg ttaaaaggac
      961 aattacaaac aggaatcgaa tgcaaccggc gcaggaacac tgccagcgca tcaacaatat
     1021 tttcacctga atcaggatat tcttctaata cctggaatgc tgttttcccg gggatcgcag
     1081 tggtgagtaa ccatgcatca tcaggagtac ggataaaatg cttgatggtc ggaagaggca
     1141 taaattccgt cagccagttt agtctgacca tctcatctgt aacatcattg gcaacgctac
     1201 ctttgccatg tttcagaaac aactctggcg catcgggctt cccatacaat cgatagattg
     1261 tcgcacctga ttgcccgaca ttatcgcgag cccatttata cccatataaa tcagcatcca
     1321 tgttggaatt taatcgcggc ctagagcaag acgtttcccg ttgaatatgg ctcataacac
     1381 cccttgtatt actgtttatg taagcagaca gttttattgt tcatgaccaa aatcccttaa
     1441 cgtgagtttt cgttccactg agcgtcagac cccgtagaaa agatcaaagg atcttcttga
     1501 gatccttttt ttctgcgcgt aatctgctgc ttgcaaacaa aaaaaccacc gctaccagcg
     1561 gtggtttgtt tgccggatca agagctacca actctttttc cgaaggtaac tggcttcagc
     1621 agagcgcaga taccaaatac tgtccttcta gtgtagccgt agttaggcca ccacttcaag
     1681 aactctgtag caccgcctac atacctcgct ctgctaatcc tgttaccagt ggctgctgcc
     1741 agtggcgata agtcgtgtct taccgggttg gactcaagac gatagttacc ggataaggcg
     1801 cagcggtcgg gctgaacggg gggttcgtgc acacagccca gcttggagcg aacgacctac
     1861 accgaactga gatacctaca gcgtgagcta tgagaaagcg ccacgcttcc cgaagggaga
     1921 aaggcggaca ggtatccggt aagcggcagg gtcggaacag gagagcgcac gagggagctt
     1981 ccagggggaa acgcctggta tctttatagt cctgtcgggt ttcgccacct ctgacttgag
     2041 cgtcgatttt tgtgatgctc gtcagggggg cggagcctat ggaaaaacgc cagcaacgcg
     2101 gcctttttac ggttcctggc cttttgctgg ccttttgctc acatgttctt tcctgcgtta
     2161 tcccctgatt ctgtggataa ccgtattacc gcctttgagt gagctgatac cgctcgccgc
     2221 agccgaacga ccgagcgcag cgagtcagtg agcgaggaag cggaagagcg cctgatgcgg
     2281 tattttctcc ttacgcatct gtgcggtatt tcacaccgca tatatggtgc actctcagta
     2341 caatctgctc tgatgccgca tagttaagcc agtatacact ccgctatcgc tacgtgactg
     2401 ggtcatggct gcgccccgac acccgccaac acccgctgac gcgccctgac gggcttgtct
     2461 gctcccggca tccgcttaca gacaagctgt gaccgtctcc gggagctgca tgtgtcagag
     2521 gttttcaccg tcatcaccga aacgcgcgag gcagctgcgg taaagctcat cagcgtggtc
     2581 gtgaagcgat tcacagatgt ctgcctgttc atccgcgtcc agctcgttga gtttctccag
     2641 aagcgttaat gtctggcttc tgataaagcg ggccatgtta agggcggttt tttcctgttt
     2701 ggtcactgat gcctccgtgt aagggggatt tctgttcatg ggggtaatga taccgatgaa
     2761 acgagagagg atgctcacga tacgggttac tgatgatgaa catgcccggt tactggaacg
     2821 ttgtgagggt aaacaactgg cggtatggat gcggcgggac cagagaaaaa tcactcaggg
     2881 tcaatgccag cgcttcgtta atacagatgt aggtgttcca cagggtagcc agcagcatcc
     2941 tgcgatgcag atccggaaca taatggtgca gggcgctgac ttccgcgttt ccagacttta
     3001 cgaaacacgg aaaccgaaga ccattcatgt tgttgctcag gtcgcagacg ttttgcagca
     3061 gcagtcgctt cacgttcgct cgcgtatcgg tgattcattc tgctaaccag taaggcaacc
     3121 ccgccagcct agccgggtcc tcaacgacag gagcacgatc atgcgcaccc gtggggccgc
     3181 catgccggcg ataatggcct gcttctcgcc gaaacgtttg gtggcgggac cagtgacgaa
     3241 ggcttgagcg agggcgtgca agattccgaa taccgcaagc gacaggccga tcatcgtcgc
     3301 gctccagcga aagcggtcct cgccgaaaat gacccagagc gctgccggca cctgtcctac
     3361 gagttgcatg ataaagaaga cagtcataag tgcggcgacg atagtcatgc cccgcgccca
     3421 ccggaaggag ctgactgggt tgaaggctct caagggcatc ggtcgagatc ccggtgccta
     3481 atgagtgagc taacttacat taattgcgtt gcgctcactg cccgctttcc agtcgggaaa
     3541 cctgtcgtgc cagctgcatt aatgaatcgg ccaacgcgcg gggagaggcg gtttgcgtat
     3601 tgggcgccag ggtggttttt cttttcacca gtgagacggg caacagctga ttgcccttca
     3661 ccgcctggcc ctgagagagt tgcagcaagc ggtccacgct ggtttgcccc agcaggcgaa
     3721 aatcctgttt gatggtggtt aacggcggga tataacatga gctgtcttcg gtatcgtcgt
     3781 atcccactac cgagatatcc gcaccaacgc gcagcccgga ctcggtaatg gcgcgcattg
     3841 cgcccagcgc catctgatcg ttggcaacca gcatcgcagt gggaacgatg ccctcattca
     3901 gcatttgcat ggtttgttga aaaccggaca tggcactcca gtcgccttcc cgttccgcta
     3961 tcggctgaat ttgattgcga gtgagatatt tatgccagcc agccagacgc agacgcgccg
     4021 agacagaact taatgggccc gctaacagcg cgatttgctg gtgacccaat gcgaccagat
     4081 gctccacgcc cagtcgcgta ccgtcttcat gggagaaaat aatactgttg atgggtgtct
     4141 ggtcagagac atcaagaaat aacgccggaa cattagtgca ggcagcttcc acagcaatgg
     4201 catcctggtc atccagcgga tagttaatga tcagcccact gacgcgttgc gcgagaagat
     4261 tgtgcaccgc cgctttacag gcttcgacgc cgcttcgttc taccatcgac accaccacgc
     4321 tggcacccag ttgatcggcg cgagatttaa tcgccgcgac aatttgcgac ggcgcgtgca
     4381 gggccagact ggaggtggca acgccaatca gcaacgactg tttgcccgcc agttgttgtg
     4441 ccacgcggtt gggaatgtaa ttcagctccg ccatcgccgc ttccactttt tcccgcgttt
     4501 tcgcagaaac gtggctggcc tggttcacca cgcgggaaac ggtctgataa gagacaccgg
     4561 catactctgc gacatcgtat aacgttactg gtttcacatt caccaccctg aattgactct
     4621 cttccgggcg ctatcatgcc ataccgcgaa aggttttgcg ccattcgatg gtgtccggga
     4681 tctcgacgct ctcccttatg cgactcctgc attaggaagc agcccagtag taggttgagg
     4741 ccgttgagca ccgccgccgc aaggaatggt gcatgcaagg agatggcgcc caacagtccc
     4801 ccggccacgg ggcctgccac catacccacg ccgaaacaag cgctcatgag cccgaagtgg
     4861 cgagcccgat cttccccatc ggtgatgtcg gcgatatagg cgccagcaac cgcacctgtg
     4921 gcgccggtga tgccggccac gatgcgtccg gcgtagagga tcgagatctc gatcccgcga
     4981 aattaatacg actcactata ggggaattgt gagcggataa caattcccct ctagaaataa
     5041 ttttgtttaa ctttaagaag gagatataca tatggaatcc aatcaatcca ataacggtgg
     5101 ctcgggtaat gccgctctga atcgtggtgg ccgctacgtg ccgccgcatc tgcgtggtgg
     5161 cgatggtggt gcagcagcag ctgcatctgc tggcggtgat gaccgtcgcg gcggtgcggg
     5221 cggtggcggt tatcgtcgcg gcggtggcaa tagtggtggc ggtggcggtg gcggttatga
     5281 tcgtggttac aatgacaacc gtgatgaccg cgataaccgt ggcggttccg gcggttacgg
     5341 tcgtgatcgt aattatgaag accgtggtta caacggcggt ggcggtggcg gtggcaatcg
     5401 tggctataac aataaccgtg gtggcggtgg cggtggctac aatcgccagg atcgtggtga
     5461 cggtggcagc tctaactttt cgcgcggtgg ctataataac cgtgatgaag gcagcgacaa
     5521 ccgcggtagt ggccgttcct acaataacga tcgtcgcgac aatggtggcg atggcgaatt
     5581 cgggaagctt atggaatcca atcaatccaa taacggtggc tcgggtaatg ccgctctgaa
     5641 tcgtggtggc cgctacgtgc cgccgcatct gcgtggtggc gatggtggtg cagcagcagc
     5701 tgcatctgct ggcggtgatg accgtcgcgg cggtgcgggc ggtggcggtt atcgtcgcgg
     5761 cggtggcaat agtggtggcg gtggcggtgg cggttatgat cgtggttaca atgacaaccg
     5821 tgatgaccgc gataaccgtg gcggttccgg cggttacggt cgtgatcgta attatgaaga
     5881 ccgtggttac aacggcggtg gcggtggcgg tggcaatcgt ggctataaca ataaccgtgg
     5941 tggcggtggc ggtggctaca atcgccagga tcgtggtgac ggtggcagct ctaacttttc
     6001 gcgcggtggc tataataacc gtgatgaagg cagcgacaac cgcggtagtg gccgttccta
     6061 caataacgat cgtcgcgaca atggtggcga tggcctcgag caccaccacc accaccactg
     6121 agatccggct gctaacaaag cccgaaagga agctgagttg gctgctgcca ccgctgagca
     6181 ataactagca taaccccttg gggcctctaa acgggtcttg aggggttttt tgctgaaagg
     6241 aggaactata tccggat
//
