# Supplementary material for: Controllable protein phase separation and modular recruitment to form responsive membraneless organelles
Source: Nat Commun. 2018 Jul 30;9:2985. doi: 10.1038/s41467-018-05403-1 (PMC6065366; doi:10.1038/s41467-018-05403-1)
Supplement: Supplementary file 3 — Supplementary Data 1 [file 41467_2018_5403_MOESM3_ESM.zip › SI plasmids - gb format/pET_RGG-RGG_withTEVsite.gb]

LOCUS       Exported                6272 bp ds-DNA     circular SYN 06-JUN-2018
DEFINITION  synthetic circular DNA.
ACCESSION   .
VERSION     .
KEYWORDS    .
SOURCE      synthetic DNA construct
  ORGANISM  synthetic DNA construct
REFERENCE   1  (bases 1 to 6272)
  AUTHORS   BSchuster
  TITLE     Direct Submission
  JOURNAL   Exported Jun 6, 2018 from SnapGene 4.1.9
            http://www.snapgene.com
FEATURES             Location/Qualifiers
     source          1..6272
                     /organism="synthetic DNA construct"
                     /mol_type="other DNA"
     rep_origin      12..467
                     /direction=RIGHT
                     /label=f1 ori
                     /note="f1 bacteriophage origin of replication; arrow 
                     indicates direction of (+) strand synthesis"
     CDS             complement(560..1375)
                     /codon_start=1
                     /gene="aph(3')-Ia"
                     /product="aminoglycoside phosphotransferase"
                     /label=KanR
                     /note="confers resistance to kanamycin in bacteria or G418 
                     (Geneticin(R)) in eukaryotes"
                     /translation="MSHIQRETSCSRPRLNSNMDADLYGYKWARDNVGQSGATIYRLYG
                     KPDAPELFLKHGKGSVANDVTDEMVRLNWLTEFMPLPTIKHFIRTPDDAWLLTTAIPGK
                     TAFQVLEEYPDSGENIVDALAVFLRRLHSIPVCNCPFNSDRVFRLAQAQSRMNNGLVDA
                     SDFDDERNGWPVEQVWKEMHKLLPFSPDSVVTHGDFSLDNLIFDEGKLIGCIDVGRVGI
                     ADRYQDLAILWNCLGEFSPSLQKRLFQKYGIDNPDMNKLQFHLMLDEFF"
     rep_origin      1497..2085
                     /direction=RIGHT
                     /label=ori
                     /note="high-copy-number ColE1/pMB1/pBR322/pUC origin of 
                     replication"
     misc_feature    2271..2413
                     /label=bom
                     /note="basis of mobility region from pBR322"
     CDS             complement(2515..2706)
                     /codon_start=1
                     /gene="rop"
                     /product="Rop protein, which maintains plasmids at low copy
                     number"
                     /label=rop
                     /translation="MTKQEKTALNMARFIRSQTLTLLEKLNELDADEQADICESLHDHA
                     DELYRSCLARFGDDGENL"
     CDS             complement(3515..4597)
                     /codon_start=1
                     /gene="lacI"
                     /product="lac repressor"
                     /label=lacI
                     /note="The lac repressor binds to the lac operator to 
                     inhibit transcription in E. coli. This inhibition can be 
                     relieved by adding lactose or 
                     isopropyl-beta-D-thiogalactopyranoside (IPTG)."
                     /translation="MKPVTLYDVAEYAGVSYQTVSRVVNQASHVSAKTREKVEAAMAEL
                     NYIPNRVAQQLAGKQSLLIGVATSSLALHAPSQIVAAIKSRADQLGASVVVSMVERSGV
                     EACKAAVHNLLAQRVSGLIINYPLDDQDAIAVEAACTNVPALFLDVSDQTPINSIIFSH
                     EDGTRLGVEHLVALGHQQIALLAGPLSSVSARLRLAGWHKYLTRNQIQPIAEREGDWSA
                     MSGFQQTMQMLNEGIVPTAMLVANDQMALGAMRAITESGLRVGADISVVGYDDTEDSSC
                     YIPPLTTIKQDFRLLGQTSVDRLLQLSQGQAVKGNQLLPVSLVKRKTTLAPNTQTASPR
                     ALADSLMQLARQVSRLESGQ"
     promoter        complement(4598..4675)
                     /gene="lacI"
                     /label=lacI promoter
     promoter        4984..5002
                     /label=T7 promoter
                     /note="promoter for bacteriophage T7 RNA polymerase"
     protein_bind    5003..5027
                     /label=lac operator
                     /bound_moiety="lac repressor encoded by lacI"
                     /note="The lac repressor binds to the lac operator to 
                     inhibit transcription in E. coli. This inhibition can be 
                     relieved by adding lactose or 
                     isopropyl-beta-D-thiogalactopyranoside (IPTG)."
     RBS             5042..5064
                     /note="efficient ribosome binding site from bacteriophage 
                     T7 gene 10 (Olins and Rangwala, 1989)"
     CDS             5075..5575
                     /codon_start=1
                     /label=RGG domain
                     /translation="ESNQSNNGGSGNAALNRGGRYVPPHLRGGDGGAAAAASAGGDDRR
                     GGAGGGGYRRGGGNSGGGGGGGYDRGYNDNRDDRDNRGGSGGYGRDRNYEDRGYNGGGG
                     GGGNRGYNNNRGGGGGGYNRQDRGDGGSSNFSRGGYNNRDEGSDNRGSGRSYNNDRRDN
                     GGDG"
     CDS             5582..5602
                     /codon_start=1
                     /product="tobacco etch virus (TEV) protease recognition and
                     cleavage site"
                     /label=TEV site
                     /translation="ENLYFQG"
     CDS             5609..6109
                     /codon_start=1
                     /label=RGG domain
                     /translation="ESNQSNNGGSGNAALNRGGRYVPPHLRGGDGGAAAAASAGGDDRR
                     GGAGGGGYRRGGGNSGGGGGGGYDRGYNDNRDDRDNRGGSGGYGRDRNYEDRGYNGGGG
                     GGGNRGYNNNRGGGGGGYNRQDRGDGGSSNFSRGGYNNRDEGSDNRGSGRSYNNDRRDN
                     GGDG"
     CDS             6116..6133
                     /codon_start=1
                     /product="6xHis affinity tag"
                     /label=6xHis
                     /translation="HHHHHH"
     terminator      6200..6247
                     /label=T7 terminator
                     /note="transcription terminator for bacteriophage T7 RNA 
                     polymerase"
ORIGIN
        1 tggcgaatgg gnnnnnnnnn nnnnnnnnnn nnnnnnnnnn nnnnnnnnnn nnnnnnnnnn
       61 nnnnnnnnnn nnnnnnnnnn nnnnnnnnnn nnnnnnnnnn nnnnnnnnnn nnnnnnnnnn
      121 nnnnnnnnnn nnnnncnnnn nnnnnnnnnn nnnnnnnnnn nnnnnnnnnn nnnnnnnnnn
      181 nnnnnnnnnn nnnnnnnnnn nnnnnnnnnn nnnnnnnnnn nnnnnnnann nnnnnnnnnn
      241 nnnnnnnnnn nnnnnnnnnn nnnnnnnnnn nnnnnnncct ttgacgttgg agtccacgtt
      301 ctttaatagt ggactcttgt tccaaactgg aacaacactc aaccctatct cggtctattc
      361 ttttgattta taagggattt tgccgatttc ggcctattgg ttaaaaaatg agctgattta
      421 acaaaaattt aacgcgaatt ttaacaaaat attaacgttt acaatttcag gtggcacttt
      481 tcggggaaat gtgcgcggaa cccctatttg tttatttttc taaatacatt caaatatgta
      541 tccgctcatg aattaattct tagaaaaact catcgagcat caaatgaaac tgcaatttat
      601 tcatatcagg attatcaata ccatattttt gaaaaagccg tttctgtaat gaaggagaaa
      661 actcaccgag gcagttccat aggatggcaa gatcctggta tcggtctgcg attccgactc
      721 gtccaacatc aatacaacct attaatttcc cctcgtcaaa aataaggtta tcaagtgaga
      781 aatcaccatg agtgacgact gaatccggtg agaatggcaa aagtttatgc atttctttcc
      841 agacttgttc aacaggccag ccattacgct cgtcatcaaa atcactcgca tcaaccaaac
      901 cgttattcat tcgtgattgc gcctgagcga gacgaaatac gcgatcgctg ttaaaaggac
      961 aattacaaac aggaatcgaa tgcaaccggc gcaggaacac tgccagcgca tcaacaatat
     1021 tttcacctga atcaggatat tcttctaata cctggaatgc tgttttcccg gggatcgcag
     1081 tggtgagtaa ccatgcatca tcaggagtac ggataaaatg cttgatggtc ggaagaggca
     1141 taaattccgt cagccagttt agtctgacca tctcatctgt aacatcattg gcaacgctac
     1201 ctttgccatg tttcagaaac aactctggcg catcgggctt cccatacaat cgatagattg
     1261 tcgcacctga ttgcccgaca ttatcgcgag cccatttata cccatataaa tcagcatcca
     1321 tgttggaatt taatcgcggc ctagagcaag acgtttcccg ttgaatatgg ctcataacac
     1381 cccttgtatt actgtttatg taagcagaca gttttattgt tcatgaccaa aatcccttaa
     1441 cgtgagtttt cgttccactg agcgtcagac cccgtagaaa agatcaaagg atcttcttga
     1501 gatccttttt ttctgcgcgt aatctgctgc ttgcaaacaa aaaaaccacc gctaccagcg
     1561 gtggtttgtt tgccggatca agagctacca actctttttc cgaaggtaac tggcttcagc
     1621 agagcgcaga taccaaatac tgtccttcta gtgtagccgt agttaggcca ccacttcaag
     1681 aactctgtag caccgcctac atacctcgct ctgctaatcc tgttaccagt ggctgctgcc
     1741 agtggcgata agtcgtgtct taccgggttg gactcaagac gatagttacc ggataaggcg
     1801 cagcggtcgg gctgaacggg gggttcgtgc acacagccca gcttggagcg aacgacctac
     1861 accgaactga gatacctaca gcgtgagcta tgagaaagcg ccacgcttcc cgaagggaga
     1921 aaggcggaca ggtatccggt aagcggcagg gtcggaacag gagagcgcac gagggagctt
     1981 ccagggggaa acgcctggta tctttatagt cctgtcgggt ttcgccacct ctgacttgag
     2041 cgtcgatttt tgtgatgctc gtcagggggg cggagcctat ggaaaaacgc cagcaacgcg
     2101 gcctttttac ggttcctggc cttttgctgg ccttttgctc acatgttctt tcctgcgtta
     2161 tcccctgatt ctgtggataa ccgtattacc gcctttgagt gagctgatac cgctcgccgc
     2221 agccgaacga ccgagcgcag cgagtcagtg agcgaggaag cggaagagcg cctgatgcgg
     2281 tattttctcc ttacgcatct gtgcggtatt tcacaccgca tatatggtgc actctcagta
     2341 caatctgctc tgatgccgca tagttaagcc agtatacact ccgctatcgc tacgtgactg
     2401 ggtcatggct gcgccccgac acccgccaac acccgctgac gcgccctgac gggcttgtct
     2461 gctcccggca tccgcttaca gacaagctgt gaccgtctcc gggagctgca tgtgtcagag
     2521 gttttcaccg tcatcaccga aacgcgcgag gcagctgcgg taaagctcat cagcgtggtc
     2581 gtgaagcgat tcacagatgt ctgcctgttc atccgcgtcc agctcgttga gtttctccag
     2641 aagcgttaat gtctggcttc tgataaagcg ggccatgtta agggcggttt tttcctgttt
     2701 ggtcactgat gcctccgtgt aagggggatt tctgttcatg ggggtaatga taccgatgaa
     2761 acgagagagg atgctcacga tacgggttac tgatgatgaa catgcccggt tactggaacg
     2821 ttgtgagggt aaacaactgg cggtatggat gcggcgggac cagagaaaaa tcactcaggg
     2881 tcaatgccag cgcttcgtta atacagatgt aggtgttcca cagggtagcc agcagcatcc
     2941 tgcgatgcag atccggaaca taatggtgca gggcgctgac ttccgcgttt ccagacttta
     3001 cgaaacacgg aaaccgaaga ccattcatgt tgttgctcag gtcgcagacg ttttgcagca
     3061 gcagtcgctt cacgttcgct cgcgtatcgg tgattcattc tgctaaccag taaggcaacc
     3121 ccgccagcct agccgggtcc tcaacgacag gagcacgatc atgcgcaccc gtggggccgc
     3181 catgccggcg ataatggcct gcttctcgcc gaaacgtttg gtggcgggac cagtgacgaa
     3241 ggcttgagcg agggcgtgca agattccgaa taccgcaagc gacaggccga tcatcgtcgc
     3301 gctccagcga aagcggtcct cgccgaaaat gacccagagc gctgccggca cctgtcctac
     3361 gagttgcatg ataaagaaga cagtcataag tgcggcgacg atagtcatgc cccgcgccca
     3421 ccggaaggag ctgactgggt tgaaggctct caagggcatc ggtcgagatc ccggtgccta
     3481 atgagtgagc taacttacat taattgcgtt gcgctcactg cccgctttcc agtcgggaaa
     3541 cctgtcgtgc cagctgcatt aatgaatcgg ccaacgcgcg gggagaggcg gtttgcgtat
     3601 tgggcgccag ggtggttttt cttttcacca gtgagacggg caacagctga ttgcccttca
     3661 ccgcctggcc ctgagagagt tgcagcaagc ggtccacgct ggtttgcccc agcaggcgaa
     3721 aatcctgttt gatggtggtt aacggcggga tataacatga gctgtcttcg gtatcgtcgt
     3781 atcccactac cgagatatcc gcaccaacgc gcagcccgga ctcggtaatg gcgcgcattg
     3841 cgcccagcgc catctgatcg ttggcaacca gcatcgcagt gggaacgatg ccctcattca
     3901 gcatttgcat ggtttgttga aaaccggaca tggcactcca gtcgccttcc cgttccgcta
     3961 tcggctgaat ttgattgcga gtgagatatt tatgccagcc agccagacgc agacgcgccg
     4021 agacagaact taatgggccc gctaacagcg cgatttgctg gtgacccaat gcgaccagat
     4081 gctccacgcc cagtcgcgta ccgtcttcat gggagaaaat aatactgttg atgggtgtct
     4141 ggtcagagac atcaagaaat aacgccggaa cattagtgca ggcagcttcc acagcaatgg
     4201 catcctggtc atccagcgga tagttaatga tcagcccact gacgcgttgc gcgagaagat
     4261 tgtgcaccgc cgctttacag gcttcgacgc cgcttcgttc taccatcgac accaccacgc
     4321 tggcacccag ttgatcggcg cgagatttaa tcgccgcgac aatttgcgac ggcgcgtgca
     4381 gggccagact ggaggtggca acgccaatca gcaacgactg tttgcccgcc agttgttgtg
     4441 ccacgcggtt gggaatgtaa ttcagctccg ccatcgccgc ttccactttt tcccgcgttt
     4501 tcgcagaaac gtggctggcc tggttcacca cgcgggaaac ggtctgataa gagacaccgg
     4561 catactctgc gacatcgtat aacgttactg gtttcacatt caccaccctg aattgactct
     4621 cttccgggcg ctatcatgcc ataccgcgaa aggttttgcg ccattcgatg gtgtccggga
     4681 tctcgacgct ctcccttatg cgactcctgc attaggaagc agcccagtag taggttgagg
     4741 ccgttgagca ccgccgccgc aaggaatggt gcatgcaagg agatggcgcc caacagtccc
     4801 ccggccacgg ggcctgccac catacccacg ccgaaacaag cgctcatgag cccgaagtgg
     4861 cgagcccgat cttccccatc ggtgatgtcg gcgatatagg cgccagcaac cgcacctgtg
     4921 gcgccggtga tgccggccac gatgcgtccg gcgtagagga tcgagatctc gatcccgcga
     4981 aattaatacg actcactata ggggaattgt gagcggataa caattcccct ctagaaataa
     5041 ttttgtttaa ctttaagaag gagatataca tatggaatcc aatcaatcca ataacggtgg
     5101 ctcgggtaat gccgctctga atcgtggtgg ccgctacgtg ccgccgcatc tgcgtggtgg
     5161 cgatggtggt gcagcagcag ctgcatctgc tggcggtgat gaccgtcgcg gcggtgcggg
     5221 cggtggcggt tatcgtcgcg gcggtggcaa tagtggtggc ggtggcggtg gcggttatga
     5281 tcgtggttac aatgacaacc gtgatgaccg cgataaccgt ggcggttccg gcggttacgg
     5341 tcgtgatcgt aattatgaag accgtggtta caacggcggt ggcggtggcg gtggcaatcg
     5401 tggctataac aataaccgtg gtggcggtgg cggtggctac aatcgccagg atcgtggtga
     5461 cggtggcagc tctaactttt cgcgcggtgg ctataataac cgtgatgaag gcagcgacaa
     5521 ccgcggtagt ggccgttcct acaataacga tcgtcgcgac aatggtggcg atggcgaatt
     5581 cgaaaatttg tatttccaag gcggatccga atctaatcaa tcgaataacg gcgggagcgg
     5641 taacgcagcg cttaacagag gggggagata cgtcccccct catttgagag ggggtgatgg
     5701 gggagcggca gcagctgctt ccgctggagg tgatgaccgt cggggtggag ctgggggcgg
     5761 cggctatcgc agagggggcg gtaatagcgg agggggcggg ggtggcgggt atgacagagg
     5821 gtacaacgat aaccgggatg accgggataa tcgtgggggg tccggcggct atggccgcga
     5881 cagaaattac gaagatagag gatacaatgg tggcggcggt ggcggcggaa atcggggtta
     5941 caataataat agaggcgggg gaggtggggg ttacaaccgt caggatcggg gtgacggagg
     6001 gtcatcgaat ttttccagag gaggctataa caatcgggat gagggtagtg ataacagagg
     6061 ctctggccgt tcttataaca atgatcgcag agataatggg ggcgatggac tcgagcacca
     6121 ccaccaccac cactgagatc cggctgctaa caaagcccga aaggaagctg agttggctgc
     6181 tgccaccgct gagcaataac tagcataacc ccttggggcc tctaaacggg tcttgagggg
     6241 ttttttgctg aaaggaggaa ctatatccgg at
//
