# Supplementary material for: Controllable protein phase separation and modular recruitment to form responsive membraneless organelles
Source: Nat Commun. 2018 Jul 30;9:2985. doi: 10.1038/s41467-018-05403-1 (PMC6065366; doi:10.1038/s41467-018-05403-1)
Supplement: Supplementary file 3 — Supplementary Data 1 [file 41467_2018_5403_MOESM3_ESM.zip › SI plasmids - gb format/pET_RGG-RGG-RGG.gb]

LOCUS       Exported                6851 bp ds-DNA     circular SYN 05-JUN-2018
DEFINITION  synthetic circular DNA.
ACCESSION   .
VERSION     .
KEYWORDS    .
SOURCE      synthetic DNA construct
  ORGANISM  synthetic DNA construct
REFERENCE   1  (bases 1 to 6851)
  AUTHORS   BSchuster
  TITLE     Direct Submission
  JOURNAL   Exported Jun 5, 2018 from SnapGene 4.1.9
            http://www.snapgene.com
FEATURES             Location/Qualifiers
     source          1..6851
                     /organism="synthetic DNA construct"
                     /mol_type="other DNA"
     rep_origin      12..467
                     /direction=RIGHT
                     /label=f1 ori
                     /note="f1 bacteriophage origin of replication; arrow 
                     indicates direction of (+) strand synthesis"
     CDS             complement(560..1375)
                     /codon_start=1
                     /gene="aph(3')-Ia"
                     /product="aminoglycoside phosphotransferase"
                     /label=KanR
                     /note="confers resistance to kanamycin in bacteria or G418 
                     (Geneticin(R)) in eukaryotes"
                     /translation="MSHIQRETSCSRPRLNSNMDADLYGYKWARDNVGQSGATIYRLYG
                     KPDAPELFLKHGKGSVANDVTDEMVRLNWLTEFMPLPTIKHFIRTPDDAWLLTTAIPGK
                     TAFQVLEEYPDSGENIVDALAVFLRRLHSIPVCNCPFNSDRVFRLAQAQSRMNNGLVDA
                     SDFDDERNGWPVEQVWKEMHKLLPFSPDSVVTHGDFSLDNLIFDEGKLIGCIDVGRVGI
                     ADRYQDLAILWNCLGEFSPSLQKRLFQKYGIDNPDMNKLQFHLMLDEFF"
     rep_origin      1497..2085
                     /direction=RIGHT
                     /label=ori
                     /note="high-copy-number ColE1/pMB1/pBR322/pUC origin of 
                     replication"
     misc_feature    2271..2413
                     /label=bom
                     /note="basis of mobility region from pBR322"
     CDS             complement(2515..2706)
                     /codon_start=1
                     /gene="rop"
                     /product="Rop protein, which maintains plasmids at low copy
                     number"
                     /label=rop
                     /translation="MTKQEKTALNMARFIRSQTLTLLEKLNELDADEQADICESLHDHA
                     DELYRSCLARFGDDGENL"
     CDS             complement(3515..4597)
                     /codon_start=1
                     /gene="lacI"
                     /product="lac repressor"
                     /label=lacI
                     /note="The lac repressor binds to the lac operator to 
                     inhibit transcription in E. coli. This inhibition can be 
                     relieved by adding lactose or 
                     isopropyl-beta-D-thiogalactopyranoside (IPTG)."
                     /translation="MKPVTLYDVAEYAGVSYQTVSRVVNQASHVSAKTREKVEAAMAEL
                     NYIPNRVAQQLAGKQSLLIGVATSSLALHAPSQIVAAIKSRADQLGASVVVSMVERSGV
                     EACKAAVHNLLAQRVSGLIINYPLDDQDAIAVEAACTNVPALFLDVSDQTPINSIIFSH
                     EDGTRLGVEHLVALGHQQIALLAGPLSSVSARLRLAGWHKYLTRNQIQPIAEREGDWSA
                     MSGFQQTMQMLNEGIVPTAMLVANDQMALGAMRAITESGLRVGADISVVGYDDTEDSSC
                     YIPPLTTIKQDFRLLGQTSVDRLLQLSQGQAVKGNQLLPVSLVKRKTTLAPNTQTASPR
                     ALADSLMQLARQVSRLESGQ"
     promoter        complement(4598..4675)
                     /gene="lacI"
                     /label=lacI promoter
     promoter        4984..5002
                     /label=T7 promoter
                     /note="promoter for bacteriophage T7 RNA polymerase"
     protein_bind    5003..5027
                     /label=lac operator
                     /bound_moiety="lac repressor encoded by lacI"
                     /note="The lac repressor binds to the lac operator to 
                     inhibit transcription in E. coli. This inhibition can be 
                     relieved by adding lactose or 
                     isopropyl-beta-D-thiogalactopyranoside (IPTG)."
     RBS             5042..5064
                     /note="efficient ribosome binding site from bacteriophage 
                     T7 gene 10 (Olins and Rangwala, 1989)"
     CDS             5075..5575
                     /codon_start=1
                     /label=RGG domain
                     /translation="ESNQSNNGGSGNAALNRGGRYVPPHLRGGDGGAAAAASAGGDDRR
                     GGAGGGGYRRGGGNSGGGGGGGYDRGYNDNRDDRDNRGGSGGYGRDRNYEDRGYNGGGG
                     GGGNRGYNNNRGGGGGGYNRQDRGDGGSSNFSRGGYNNRDEGSDNRGSGRSYNNDRRDN
                     GGDG"
     CDS             5582..5602
                     /codon_start=1
                     /product="tobacco etch virus (TEV) protease recognition and
                     cleavage site"
                     /label=TEV site
                     /translation="ENLYFQG"
     CDS             5609..5626
                     /codon_start=1
                     /product="thrombin recognition and cleavage site"
                     /label=thrombin site
                     /translation="LVPRGS"
     CDS             5630..6130
                     /codon_start=1
                     /label=RGG domain
                     /translation="ESNQSNNGGSGNAALNRGGRYVPPHLRGGDGGAAAAASAGGDDRR
                     GGAGGGGYRRGGGNSGGGGGGGYDRGYNDNRDDRDNRGGSGGYGRDRNYEDRGYNGGGG
                     GGGNRGYNNNRGGGGGGYNRQDRGDGGSSNFSRGGYNNRDEGSDNRGSGRSYNNDRRDN
                     GGDG"
     CDS             6137..6160
                     /codon_start=1
                     /product="recognition and cleavage site for human 
                     rhinovirus 3C and PreScission proteases"
                     /label=HRV 3C site
                     /translation="LEVLFQGP"
     CDS             6167..6184
                     /codon_start=1
                     /product="thrombin recognition and cleavage site"
                     /label=thrombin site
                     /translation="LVPRGS"
     CDS             6188..6688
                     /codon_start=1
                     /label=RGG domain
                     /translation="ESNQSNNGGSGNAALNRGGRYVPPHLRGGDGGAAAAASAGGDDRR
                     GGAGGGGYRRGGGNSGGGGGGGYDRGYNDNRDDRDNRGGSGGYGRDRNYEDRGYNGGGG
                     GGGNRGYNNNRGGGGGGYNRQDRGDGGSSNFSRGGYNNRDEGSDNRGSGRSYNNDRRDN
                     GGDG"
     CDS             6695..6712
                     /codon_start=1
                     /product="6xHis affinity tag"
                     /label=6xHis
                     /translation="HHHHHH"
     terminator      6779..6826
                     /label=T7 terminator
                     /note="transcription terminator for bacteriophage T7 RNA 
                     polymerase"
ORIGIN
        1 tggcgaatgg gnnnnnnnnn nnnnnnnnnn nnnnnnnnnn nnnnnnnnnn nnnnnnnnnn
       61 nnnnnnnnnn nnnnnnnnnn nnnnnnnnnn nnnnnnnnnn nnnnnnnnnn nnnnnnnnnn
      121 nnnnnnnnnn nnnnncnnnn nnnnnnnnnn nnnnnnnnnn nnnnnnnnnn nnnnnnnnnn
      181 nnnnnnnnnn nnnnnnnnnn nnnnnnnnnn nnnnnnnnnn nnnnnnnann nnnnnnnnnn
      241 nnnnnnnnnn nnnnnnnnnn nnnnnnnnnn nnnnnnncct ttgacgttgg agtccacgtt
      301 ctttaatagt ggactcttgt tccaaactgg aacaacactc aaccctatct cggtctattc
      361 ttttgattta taagggattt tgccgatttc ggcctattgg ttaaaaaatg agctgattta
      421 acaaaaattt aacgcgaatt ttaacaaaat attaacgttt acaatttcag gtggcacttt
      481 tcggggaaat gtgcgcggaa cccctatttg tttatttttc taaatacatt caaatatgta
      541 tccgctcatg aattaattct tagaaaaact catcgagcat caaatgaaac tgcaatttat
      601 tcatatcagg attatcaata ccatattttt gaaaaagccg tttctgtaat gaaggagaaa
      661 actcaccgag gcagttccat aggatggcaa gatcctggta tcggtctgcg attccgactc
      721 gtccaacatc aatacaacct attaatttcc cctcgtcaaa aataaggtta tcaagtgaga
      781 aatcaccatg agtgacgact gaatccggtg agaatggcaa aagtttatgc atttctttcc
      841 agacttgttc aacaggccag ccattacgct cgtcatcaaa atcactcgca tcaaccaaac
      901 cgttattcat tcgtgattgc gcctgagcga gacgaaatac gcgatcgctg ttaaaaggac
      961 aattacaaac aggaatcgaa tgcaaccggc gcaggaacac tgccagcgca tcaacaatat
     1021 tttcacctga atcaggatat tcttctaata cctggaatgc tgttttcccg gggatcgcag
     1081 tggtgagtaa ccatgcatca tcaggagtac ggataaaatg cttgatggtc ggaagaggca
     1141 taaattccgt cagccagttt agtctgacca tctcatctgt aacatcattg gcaacgctac
     1201 ctttgccatg tttcagaaac aactctggcg catcgggctt cccatacaat cgatagattg
     1261 tcgcacctga ttgcccgaca ttatcgcgag cccatttata cccatataaa tcagcatcca
     1321 tgttggaatt taatcgcggc ctagagcaag acgtttcccg ttgaatatgg ctcataacac
     1381 cccttgtatt actgtttatg taagcagaca gttttattgt tcatgaccaa aatcccttaa
     1441 cgtgagtttt cgttccactg agcgtcagac cccgtagaaa agatcaaagg atcttcttga
     1501 gatccttttt ttctgcgcgt aatctgctgc ttgcaaacaa aaaaaccacc gctaccagcg
     1561 gtggtttgtt tgccggatca agagctacca actctttttc cgaaggtaac tggcttcagc
     1621 agagcgcaga taccaaatac tgtccttcta gtgtagccgt agttaggcca ccacttcaag
     1681 aactctgtag caccgcctac atacctcgct ctgctaatcc tgttaccagt ggctgctgcc
     1741 agtggcgata agtcgtgtct taccgggttg gactcaagac gatagttacc ggataaggcg
     1801 cagcggtcgg gctgaacggg gggttcgtgc acacagccca gcttggagcg aacgacctac
     1861 accgaactga gatacctaca gcgtgagcta tgagaaagcg ccacgcttcc cgaagggaga
     1921 aaggcggaca ggtatccggt aagcggcagg gtcggaacag gagagcgcac gagggagctt
     1981 ccagggggaa acgcctggta tctttatagt cctgtcgggt ttcgccacct ctgacttgag
     2041 cgtcgatttt tgtgatgctc gtcagggggg cggagcctat ggaaaaacgc cagcaacgcg
     2101 gcctttttac ggttcctggc cttttgctgg ccttttgctc acatgttctt tcctgcgtta
     2161 tcccctgatt ctgtggataa ccgtattacc gcctttgagt gagctgatac cgctcgccgc
     2221 agccgaacga ccgagcgcag cgagtcagtg agcgaggaag cggaagagcg cctgatgcgg
     2281 tattttctcc ttacgcatct gtgcggtatt tcacaccgca tatatggtgc actctcagta
     2341 caatctgctc tgatgccgca tagttaagcc agtatacact ccgctatcgc tacgtgactg
     2401 ggtcatggct gcgccccgac acccgccaac acccgctgac gcgccctgac gggcttgtct
     2461 gctcccggca tccgcttaca gacaagctgt gaccgtctcc gggagctgca tgtgtcagag
     2521 gttttcaccg tcatcaccga aacgcgcgag gcagctgcgg taaagctcat cagcgtggtc
     2581 gtgaagcgat tcacagatgt ctgcctgttc atccgcgtcc agctcgttga gtttctccag
     2641 aagcgttaat gtctggcttc tgataaagcg ggccatgtta agggcggttt tttcctgttt
     2701 ggtcactgat gcctccgtgt aagggggatt tctgttcatg ggggtaatga taccgatgaa
     2761 acgagagagg atgctcacga tacgggttac tgatgatgaa catgcccggt tactggaacg
     2821 ttgtgagggt aaacaactgg cggtatggat gcggcgggac cagagaaaaa tcactcaggg
     2881 tcaatgccag cgcttcgtta atacagatgt aggtgttcca cagggtagcc agcagcatcc
     2941 tgcgatgcag atccggaaca taatggtgca gggcgctgac ttccgcgttt ccagacttta
     3001 cgaaacacgg aaaccgaaga ccattcatgt tgttgctcag gtcgcagacg ttttgcagca
     3061 gcagtcgctt cacgttcgct cgcgtatcgg tgattcattc tgctaaccag taaggcaacc
     3121 ccgccagcct agccgggtcc tcaacgacag gagcacgatc atgcgcaccc gtggggccgc
     3181 catgccggcg ataatggcct gcttctcgcc gaaacgtttg gtggcgggac cagtgacgaa
     3241 ggcttgagcg agggcgtgca agattccgaa taccgcaagc gacaggccga tcatcgtcgc
     3301 gctccagcga aagcggtcct cgccgaaaat gacccagagc gctgccggca cctgtcctac
     3361 gagttgcatg ataaagaaga cagtcataag tgcggcgacg atagtcatgc cccgcgccca
     3421 ccggaaggag ctgactgggt tgaaggctct caagggcatc ggtcgagatc ccggtgccta
     3481 atgagtgagc taacttacat taattgcgtt gcgctcactg cccgctttcc agtcgggaaa
     3541 cctgtcgtgc cagctgcatt aatgaatcgg ccaacgcgcg gggagaggcg gtttgcgtat
     3601 tgggcgccag ggtggttttt cttttcacca gtgagacggg caacagctga ttgcccttca
     3661 ccgcctggcc ctgagagagt tgcagcaagc ggtccacgct ggtttgcccc agcaggcgaa
     3721 aatcctgttt gatggtggtt aacggcggga tataacatga gctgtcttcg gtatcgtcgt
     3781 atcccactac cgagatatcc gcaccaacgc gcagcccgga ctcggtaatg gcgcgcattg
     3841 cgcccagcgc catctgatcg ttggcaacca gcatcgcagt gggaacgatg ccctcattca
     3901 gcatttgcat ggtttgttga aaaccggaca tggcactcca gtcgccttcc cgttccgcta
     3961 tcggctgaat ttgattgcga gtgagatatt tatgccagcc agccagacgc agacgcgccg
     4021 agacagaact taatgggccc gctaacagcg cgatttgctg gtgacccaat gcgaccagat
     4081 gctccacgcc cagtcgcgta ccgtcttcat gggagaaaat aatactgttg atgggtgtct
     4141 ggtcagagac atcaagaaat aacgccggaa cattagtgca ggcagcttcc acagcaatgg
     4201 catcctggtc atccagcgga tagttaatga tcagcccact gacgcgttgc gcgagaagat
     4261 tgtgcaccgc cgctttacag gcttcgacgc cgcttcgttc taccatcgac accaccacgc
     4321 tggcacccag ttgatcggcg cgagatttaa tcgccgcgac aatttgcgac ggcgcgtgca
     4381 gggccagact ggaggtggca acgccaatca gcaacgactg tttgcccgcc agttgttgtg
     4441 ccacgcggtt gggaatgtaa ttcagctccg ccatcgccgc ttccactttt tcccgcgttt
     4501 tcgcagaaac gtggctggcc tggttcacca cgcgggaaac ggtctgataa gagacaccgg
     4561 catactctgc gacatcgtat aacgttactg gtttcacatt caccaccctg aattgactct
     4621 cttccgggcg ctatcatgcc ataccgcgaa aggttttgcg ccattcgatg gtgtccggga
     4681 tctcgacgct ctcccttatg cgactcctgc attaggaagc agcccagtag taggttgagg
     4741 ccgttgagca ccgccgccgc aaggaatggt gcatgcaagg agatggcgcc caacagtccc
     4801 ccggccacgg ggcctgccac catacccacg ccgaaacaag cgctcatgag cccgaagtgg
     4861 cgagcccgat cttccccatc ggtgatgtcg gcgatatagg cgccagcaac cgcacctgtg
     4921 gcgccggtga tgccggccac gatgcgtccg gcgtagagga tcgagatctc gatcccgcga
     4981 aattaatacg actcactata ggggaattgt gagcggataa caattcccct ctagaaataa
     5041 ttttgtttaa ctttaagaag gagatataca tatggaatcc aatcaatcca ataacggtgg
     5101 ctcgggtaat gccgctctga atcgtggtgg ccgctacgtg ccgccgcatc tgcgtggtgg
     5161 cgatggtggt gcagcagcag ctgcatctgc tggcggtgat gaccgtcgcg gcggtgcggg
     5221 cggtggcggt tatcgtcgcg gcggtggcaa tagtggtggc ggtggcggtg gcggttatga
     5281 tcgtggttac aatgacaacc gtgatgaccg cgataaccgt ggcggttccg gcggttacgg
     5341 tcgtgatcgt aattatgaag accgtggtta caacggcggt ggcggtggcg gtggcaatcg
     5401 tggctataac aataaccgtg gtggcggtgg cggtggctac aatcgccagg atcgtggtga
     5461 cggtggcagc tctaactttt cgcgcggtgg ctataataac cgtgatgaag gcagcgacaa
     5521 ccgcggtagt ggccgttcct acaataacga tcgtcgcgac aatggtggcg atggcgaatt
     5581 cgaaaatttg tatttccaag gcggatcctt ggtgcctaga ggcagcatgg aatcgaatca
     5641 atctaacaac ggtggatcgg gaaacgcagc attgaatcgt gggggccgtt acgtaccacc
     5701 acacttgaga ggcggagatg gtggtgccgc cgctgctgcc tcagccggag gcgacgacag
     5761 acgcggtggg gccgggggtg gtggctatcg tagaggtggt ggaaattcag ggggcggcgg
     5821 cggaggaggc tacgatcgtg gatacaacga caaccgggat gaccgtgaca atcggggcgg
     5881 ctccggcggt tatggccggg acagaaatta cgaggatcgc ggttataacg ggggtggtgg
     5941 gggaggaggc aatcgcggct acaataataa ccgcggtggg ggtggaggcg gctataatcg
     6001 gcaggaccgt ggagacggcg gttctagtaa tttctcgcgg ggagggtata acaacagaga
     6061 tgagggctca gacaacagag gctcaggcag atcatacaac aacgatcggc gcgacaatgg
     6121 tggtgacggg ggtaccctgg aggtgctttt tcagggccct gaattcttag tacctcgcgg
     6181 gtcaatggaa tccaatcaat ccaataacgg tggctcgggt aatgccgctc tgaatcgtgg
     6241 tggccgctac gtgccgccgc atctgcgtgg tggcgatggt ggtgcagcag cagctgcatc
     6301 tgctggcggt gatgaccgtc gcggcggtgc gggcggtggc ggttatcgtc gcggcggtgg
     6361 caatagtggt ggcggtggcg gtggcggtta tgatcgtggt tacaatgaca accgtgatga
     6421 ccgcgataac cgtggcggtt ccggcggtta cggtcgtgat cgtaattatg aagaccgtgg
     6481 ttacaacggc ggtggcggtg gcggtggcaa tcgtggctat aacaataacc gtggtggcgg
     6541 tggcggtggc tacaatcgcc aggatcgtgg tgacggtggc agctctaact tttcgcgcgg
     6601 tggctataat aaccgtgatg aaggcagcga caaccgcggt agtggccgtt cctacaataa
     6661 cgatcgtcgc gacaatggtg gcgatggcct cgagcaccac caccaccacc actgagatcc
     6721 ggctgctaac aaagcccgaa aggaagctga gttggctgct gccaccgctg agcaataact
     6781 agcataaccc cttggggcct ctaaacgggt cttgaggggt tttttgctga aaggaggaac
     6841 tatatccgga t
//
