# Supplementary material for: Controllable protein phase separation and modular recruitment to form responsive membraneless organelles
Source: Nat Commun. 2018 Jul 30;9:2985. doi: 10.1038/s41467-018-05403-1 (PMC6065366; doi:10.1038/s41467-018-05403-1)
Supplement: Supplementary file 3 — Supplementary Data 1 [file 41467_2018_5403_MOESM3_ESM.zip › SI plasmids - gb format/pET_SZ1-RGG-GFP-RGG.gb]

LOCUS       Exported                7154 bp ds-DNA     circular SYN 06-JUN-2018
DEFINITION  synthetic circular DNA.
ACCESSION   .
VERSION     .
KEYWORDS    .
SOURCE      synthetic DNA construct
  ORGANISM  synthetic DNA construct
REFERENCE   1  (bases 1 to 7154)
  AUTHORS   BSchuster
  TITLE     Direct Submission
  JOURNAL   Exported Jun 6, 2018 from SnapGene 4.1.9
            http://www.snapgene.com
FEATURES             Location/Qualifiers
     source          1..7154
                     /organism="synthetic DNA construct"
                     /mol_type="other DNA"
     rep_origin      12..467
                     /direction=RIGHT
                     /label=f1 ori
                     /note="f1 bacteriophage origin of replication; arrow 
                     indicates direction of (+) strand synthesis"
     CDS             complement(560..1375)
                     /codon_start=1
                     /gene="aph(3')-Ia"
                     /product="aminoglycoside phosphotransferase"
                     /label=KanR
                     /note="confers resistance to kanamycin in bacteria or G418 
                     (Geneticin(R)) in eukaryotes"
                     /translation="MSHIQRETSCSRPRLNSNMDADLYGYKWARDNVGQSGATIYRLYG
                     KPDAPELFLKHGKGSVANDVTDEMVRLNWLTEFMPLPTIKHFIRTPDDAWLLTTAIPGK
                     TAFQVLEEYPDSGENIVDALAVFLRRLHSIPVCNCPFNSDRVFRLAQAQSRMNNGLVDA
                     SDFDDERNGWPVEQVWKEMHKLLPFSPDSVVTHGDFSLDNLIFDEGKLIGCIDVGRVGI
                     ADRYQDLAILWNCLGEFSPSLQKRLFQKYGIDNPDMNKLQFHLMLDEFF"
     rep_origin      1497..2085
                     /direction=RIGHT
                     /label=ori
                     /note="high-copy-number ColE1/pMB1/pBR322/pUC origin of 
                     replication"
     misc_feature    2271..2413
                     /label=bom
                     /note="basis of mobility region from pBR322"
     CDS             complement(2515..2706)
                     /codon_start=1
                     /gene="rop"
                     /product="Rop protein, which maintains plasmids at low copy
                     number"
                     /label=rop
                     /translation="MTKQEKTALNMARFIRSQTLTLLEKLNELDADEQADICESLHDHA
                     DELYRSCLARFGDDGENL"
     CDS             complement(3515..4597)
                     /codon_start=1
                     /gene="lacI"
                     /product="lac repressor"
                     /label=lacI
                     /note="The lac repressor binds to the lac operator to 
                     inhibit transcription in E. coli. This inhibition can be 
                     relieved by adding lactose or 
                     isopropyl-beta-D-thiogalactopyranoside (IPTG)."
                     /translation="MKPVTLYDVAEYAGVSYQTVSRVVNQASHVSAKTREKVEAAMAEL
                     NYIPNRVAQQLAGKQSLLIGVATSSLALHAPSQIVAAIKSRADQLGASVVVSMVERSGV
                     EACKAAVHNLLAQRVSGLIINYPLDDQDAIAVEAACTNVPALFLDVSDQTPINSIIFSH
                     EDGTRLGVEHLVALGHQQIALLAGPLSSVSARLRLAGWHKYLTRNQIQPIAEREGDWSA
                     MSGFQQTMQMLNEGIVPTAMLVANDQMALGAMRAITESGLRVGADISVVGYDDTEDSSC
                     YIPPLTTIKQDFRLLGQTSVDRLLQLSQGQAVKGNQLLPVSLVKRKTTLAPNTQTASPR
                     ALADSLMQLARQVSRLESGQ"
     promoter        complement(4598..4675)
                     /gene="lacI"
                     /label=lacI promoter
     promoter        4984..5002
                     /label=T7 promoter
                     /note="promoter for bacteriophage T7 RNA polymerase"
     protein_bind    5003..5027
                     /label=lac operator
                     /bound_moiety="lac repressor encoded by lacI"
                     /note="The lac repressor binds to the lac operator to 
                     inhibit transcription in E. coli. This inhibition can be 
                     relieved by adding lactose or 
                     isopropyl-beta-D-thiogalactopyranoside (IPTG)."
     RBS             5042..5064
                     /note="efficient ribosome binding site from bacteriophage 
                     T7 gene 10 (Olins and Rangwala, 1989)"
     CDS             5075..5215
                     /codon_start=1
                     /label=SYNZIP1
                     /translation="NLVAQLENEVASLENENETLKKKNLHKKDLIAYLEKEIANLRKKI
                     EE"
     CDS             5222..5722
                     /codon_start=1
                     /label=RGG domain
                     /translation="ESNQSNNGGSGNAALNRGGRYVPPHLRGGDGGAAAAASAGGDDRR
                     GGAGGGGYRRGGGNSGGGGGGGYDRGYNDNRDDRDNRGGSGGYGRDRNYEDRGYNGGGG
                     GGGNRGYNNNRGGGGGGYNRQDRGDGGSSNFSRGGYNNRDEGSDNRGSGRSYNNDRRDN
                     GGDG"
     CDS             5729..5746
                     /codon_start=1
                     /product="thrombin recognition and cleavage site"
                     /label=thrombin site
                     /translation="LVPRGS"
     CDS             5747..6463
                     /codon_start=1
                     /product="enhanced GFP"
                     /label=EGFP
                     /note="mammalian codon-optimized"
                     /translation="MVSKGEELFTGVVPILVELDGDVNGHKFSVSGEGEGDATYGKLTL
                     KFICTTGKLPVPWPTLVTTLTYGVQCFSRYPDHMKQHDFFKSAMPEGYVQERTIFFKDD
                     GNYKTRAEVKFEGDTLVNRIELKGIDFKEDGNILGHKLEYNYNSHNVYIMADKQKNGIK
                     VNFKIRHNIEDGSVQLADHYQQNTPIGDGPVLLPDNHYLSTQSALSKDPNEKRDHMVLL
                     EFVTAAGITLGMDELYK"
     CDS             6470..6487
                     /codon_start=1
                     /product="thrombin recognition and cleavage site"
                     /label=thrombin site
                     /translation="LVPRGS"
     CDS             6491..6991
                     /codon_start=1
                     /label=RGG domain
                     /translation="ESNQSNNGGSGNAALNRGGRYVPPHLRGGDGGAAAAASAGGDDRR
                     GGAGGGGYRRGGGNSGGGGGGGYDRGYNDNRDDRDNRGGSGGYGRDRNYEDRGYNGGGG
                     GGGNRGYNNNRGGGGGGYNRQDRGDGGSSNFSRGGYNNRDEGSDNRGSGRSYNNDRRDN
                     GGDG"
     CDS             6998..7015
                     /codon_start=1
                     /product="6xHis affinity tag"
                     /label=6xHis
                     /translation="HHHHHH"
     terminator      7082..7129
                     /label=T7 terminator
                     /note="transcription terminator for bacteriophage T7 RNA 
                     polymerase"
ORIGIN
        1 tggcgaatgg gnnnnnnnnn nnnnnnnnnn nnnnnnnnnn nnnnnnnnnn nnnnnnnnnn
       61 nnnnnnnnnn nnnnnnnnnn nnnnnnnnnn nnnnnnnnnn nnnnnnnnnn nnnnnnnnnn
      121 nnnnnnnnnn nnnnncnnnn nnnnnnnnnn nnnnnnnnnn nnnnnnnnnn nnnnnnnnnn
      181 nnnnnnnnnn nnnnnnnnnn nnnnnnnnnn nnnnnnnnnn nnnnnnnann nnnnnnnnnn
      241 nnnnnnnnnn nnnnnnnnnn nnnnnnnnnn nnnnnnncct ttgacgttgg agtccacgtt
      301 ctttaatagt ggactcttgt tccaaactgg aacaacactc aaccctatct cggtctattc
      361 ttttgattta taagggattt tgccgatttc ggcctattgg ttaaaaaatg agctgattta
      421 acaaaaattt aacgcgaatt ttaacaaaat attaacgttt acaatttcag gtggcacttt
      481 tcggggaaat gtgcgcggaa cccctatttg tttatttttc taaatacatt caaatatgta
      541 tccgctcatg aattaattct tagaaaaact catcgagcat caaatgaaac tgcaatttat
      601 tcatatcagg attatcaata ccatattttt gaaaaagccg tttctgtaat gaaggagaaa
      661 actcaccgag gcagttccat aggatggcaa gatcctggta tcggtctgcg attccgactc
      721 gtccaacatc aatacaacct attaatttcc cctcgtcaaa aataaggtta tcaagtgaga
      781 aatcaccatg agtgacgact gaatccggtg agaatggcaa aagtttatgc atttctttcc
      841 agacttgttc aacaggccag ccattacgct cgtcatcaaa atcactcgca tcaaccaaac
      901 cgttattcat tcgtgattgc gcctgagcga gacgaaatac gcgatcgctg ttaaaaggac
      961 aattacaaac aggaatcgaa tgcaaccggc gcaggaacac tgccagcgca tcaacaatat
     1021 tttcacctga atcaggatat tcttctaata cctggaatgc tgttttcccg gggatcgcag
     1081 tggtgagtaa ccatgcatca tcaggagtac ggataaaatg cttgatggtc ggaagaggca
     1141 taaattccgt cagccagttt agtctgacca tctcatctgt aacatcattg gcaacgctac
     1201 ctttgccatg tttcagaaac aactctggcg catcgggctt cccatacaat cgatagattg
     1261 tcgcacctga ttgcccgaca ttatcgcgag cccatttata cccatataaa tcagcatcca
     1321 tgttggaatt taatcgcggc ctagagcaag acgtttcccg ttgaatatgg ctcataacac
     1381 cccttgtatt actgtttatg taagcagaca gttttattgt tcatgaccaa aatcccttaa
     1441 cgtgagtttt cgttccactg agcgtcagac cccgtagaaa agatcaaagg atcttcttga
     1501 gatccttttt ttctgcgcgt aatctgctgc ttgcaaacaa aaaaaccacc gctaccagcg
     1561 gtggtttgtt tgccggatca agagctacca actctttttc cgaaggtaac tggcttcagc
     1621 agagcgcaga taccaaatac tgtccttcta gtgtagccgt agttaggcca ccacttcaag
     1681 aactctgtag caccgcctac atacctcgct ctgctaatcc tgttaccagt ggctgctgcc
     1741 agtggcgata agtcgtgtct taccgggttg gactcaagac gatagttacc ggataaggcg
     1801 cagcggtcgg gctgaacggg gggttcgtgc acacagccca gcttggagcg aacgacctac
     1861 accgaactga gatacctaca gcgtgagcta tgagaaagcg ccacgcttcc cgaagggaga
     1921 aaggcggaca ggtatccggt aagcggcagg gtcggaacag gagagcgcac gagggagctt
     1981 ccagggggaa acgcctggta tctttatagt cctgtcgggt ttcgccacct ctgacttgag
     2041 cgtcgatttt tgtgatgctc gtcagggggg cggagcctat ggaaaaacgc cagcaacgcg
     2101 gcctttttac ggttcctggc cttttgctgg ccttttgctc acatgttctt tcctgcgtta
     2161 tcccctgatt ctgtggataa ccgtattacc gcctttgagt gagctgatac cgctcgccgc
     2221 agccgaacga ccgagcgcag cgagtcagtg agcgaggaag cggaagagcg cctgatgcgg
     2281 tattttctcc ttacgcatct gtgcggtatt tcacaccgca tatatggtgc actctcagta
     2341 caatctgctc tgatgccgca tagttaagcc agtatacact ccgctatcgc tacgtgactg
     2401 ggtcatggct gcgccccgac acccgccaac acccgctgac gcgccctgac gggcttgtct
     2461 gctcccggca tccgcttaca gacaagctgt gaccgtctcc gggagctgca tgtgtcagag
     2521 gttttcaccg tcatcaccga aacgcgcgag gcagctgcgg taaagctcat cagcgtggtc
     2581 gtgaagcgat tcacagatgt ctgcctgttc atccgcgtcc agctcgttga gtttctccag
     2641 aagcgttaat gtctggcttc tgataaagcg ggccatgtta agggcggttt tttcctgttt
     2701 ggtcactgat gcctccgtgt aagggggatt tctgttcatg ggggtaatga taccgatgaa
     2761 acgagagagg atgctcacga tacgggttac tgatgatgaa catgcccggt tactggaacg
     2821 ttgtgagggt aaacaactgg cggtatggat gcggcgggac cagagaaaaa tcactcaggg
     2881 tcaatgccag cgcttcgtta atacagatgt aggtgttcca cagggtagcc agcagcatcc
     2941 tgcgatgcag atccggaaca taatggtgca gggcgctgac ttccgcgttt ccagacttta
     3001 cgaaacacgg aaaccgaaga ccattcatgt tgttgctcag gtcgcagacg ttttgcagca
     3061 gcagtcgctt cacgttcgct cgcgtatcgg tgattcattc tgctaaccag taaggcaacc
     3121 ccgccagcct agccgggtcc tcaacgacag gagcacgatc atgcgcaccc gtggggccgc
     3181 catgccggcg ataatggcct gcttctcgcc gaaacgtttg gtggcgggac cagtgacgaa
     3241 ggcttgagcg agggcgtgca agattccgaa taccgcaagc gacaggccga tcatcgtcgc
     3301 gctccagcga aagcggtcct cgccgaaaat gacccagagc gctgccggca cctgtcctac
     3361 gagttgcatg ataaagaaga cagtcataag tgcggcgacg atagtcatgc cccgcgccca
     3421 ccggaaggag ctgactgggt tgaaggctct caagggcatc ggtcgagatc ccggtgccta
     3481 atgagtgagc taacttacat taattgcgtt gcgctcactg cccgctttcc agtcgggaaa
     3541 cctgtcgtgc cagctgcatt aatgaatcgg ccaacgcgcg gggagaggcg gtttgcgtat
     3601 tgggcgccag ggtggttttt cttttcacca gtgagacggg caacagctga ttgcccttca
     3661 ccgcctggcc ctgagagagt tgcagcaagc ggtccacgct ggtttgcccc agcaggcgaa
     3721 aatcctgttt gatggtggtt aacggcggga tataacatga gctgtcttcg gtatcgtcgt
     3781 atcccactac cgagatatcc gcaccaacgc gcagcccgga ctcggtaatg gcgcgcattg
     3841 cgcccagcgc catctgatcg ttggcaacca gcatcgcagt gggaacgatg ccctcattca
     3901 gcatttgcat ggtttgttga aaaccggaca tggcactcca gtcgccttcc cgttccgcta
     3961 tcggctgaat ttgattgcga gtgagatatt tatgccagcc agccagacgc agacgcgccg
     4021 agacagaact taatgggccc gctaacagcg cgatttgctg gtgacccaat gcgaccagat
     4081 gctccacgcc cagtcgcgta ccgtcttcat gggagaaaat aatactgttg atgggtgtct
     4141 ggtcagagac atcaagaaat aacgccggaa cattagtgca ggcagcttcc acagcaatgg
     4201 catcctggtc atccagcgga tagttaatga tcagcccact gacgcgttgc gcgagaagat
     4261 tgtgcaccgc cgctttacag gcttcgacgc cgcttcgttc taccatcgac accaccacgc
     4321 tggcacccag ttgatcggcg cgagatttaa tcgccgcgac aatttgcgac ggcgcgtgca
     4381 gggccagact ggaggtggca acgccaatca gcaacgactg tttgcccgcc agttgttgtg
     4441 ccacgcggtt gggaatgtaa ttcagctccg ccatcgccgc ttccactttt tcccgcgttt
     4501 tcgcagaaac gtggctggcc tggttcacca cgcgggaaac ggtctgataa gagacaccgg
     4561 catactctgc gacatcgtat aacgttactg gtttcacatt caccaccctg aattgactct
     4621 cttccgggcg ctatcatgcc ataccgcgaa aggttttgcg ccattcgatg gtgtccggga
     4681 tctcgacgct ctcccttatg cgactcctgc attaggaagc agcccagtag taggttgagg
     4741 ccgttgagca ccgccgccgc aaggaatggt gcatgcaagg agatggcgcc caacagtccc
     4801 ccggccacgg ggcctgccac catacccacg ccgaaacaag cgctcatgag cccgaagtgg
     4861 cgagcccgat cttccccatc ggtgatgtcg gcgatatagg cgccagcaac cgcacctgtg
     4921 gcgccggtga tgccggccac gatgcgtccg gcgtagagga tcgagatctc gatcccgcga
     4981 aattaatacg actcactata ggggaattgt gagcggataa caattcccct ctagaaataa
     5041 ttttgtttaa ctttaagaag gagatataca tatgaacttg gtagcccagc ttgagaacga
     5101 agttgcgagt ctggaaaacg aaaacgagac gttgaagaaa aagaacttgc acaagaaaga
     5161 tttgattgcc tacttggaaa aggaaattgc caatctgcgt aaaaagattg aggaaggtat
     5221 ggaatccaat caatccaata acggtggctc gggtaatgcc gctctgaatc gtggtggccg
     5281 ctacgtgccg ccgcatctgc gtggtggcga tggtggtgca gcagcagctg catctgctgg
     5341 cggtgatgac cgtcgcggcg gtgcgggcgg tggcggttat cgtcgcggcg gtggcaatag
     5401 tggtggcggt ggcggtggcg gttatgatcg tggttacaat gacaaccgtg atgaccgcga
     5461 taaccgtggc ggttccggcg gttacggtcg tgatcgtaat tatgaagacc gtggttacaa
     5521 cggcggtggc ggtggcggtg gcaatcgtgg ctataacaat aaccgtggtg gcggtggcgg
     5581 tggctacaat cgccaggatc gtggtgacgg tggcagctct aacttttcgc gcggtggcta
     5641 taataaccgt gatgaaggca gcgacaaccg cggtagtggc cgttcctaca ataacgatcg
     5701 tcgcgacaat ggtggcgatg gcgaattctt agtacctcgc gggtcaatgg tgagcaaggg
     5761 cgaggagctg ttcaccgggg tggtgcccat cctggtcgag ctggacggcg acgtaaacgg
     5821 ccacaagttc agcgtgtccg gcgagggcga gggcgatgcc acctacggca agctgaccct
     5881 gaagttcatc tgcaccaccg gcaagctgcc cgtgccctgg cccaccctcg tgaccaccct
     5941 gacctacggc gtgcagtgct tcagccgcta ccccgaccac atgaagcagc acgacttctt
     6001 caagtccgcc atgcccgaag gctacgtcca ggagcgcacc atcttcttca aggacgacgg
     6061 caactacaag acccgcgccg aggtgaagtt cgagggcgac accctggtga accgcatcga
     6121 gctgaagggc atcgacttca aggaggacgg caacatcctg gggcacaagc tggagtacaa
     6181 ctacaacagc cacaacgtct atatcatggc cgacaagcag aagaacggca tcaaggtgaa
     6241 cttcaagatc cgccacaaca tcgaggacgg cagcgtgcag ctcgccgacc actaccagca
     6301 gaacaccccc atcggcgacg gccccgtgct gctgcccgac aaccactacc tgagcaccca
     6361 gtccgccctg agcaaagacc ccaacgagaa gcgcgatcac atggtcctgc tggagttcgt
     6421 gaccgccgcc gggatcactc tcggcatgga cgagctgtac aaggaattct tagtacctcg
     6481 cgggtcaatg gaatccaatc aatccaataa cggtggctcg ggtaatgccg ctctgaatcg
     6541 tggtggccgc tacgtgccgc cgcatctgcg tggtggcgat ggtggtgcag cagcagctgc
     6601 atctgctggc ggtgatgacc gtcgcggcgg tgcgggcggt ggcggttatc gtcgcggcgg
     6661 tggcaatagt ggtggcggtg gcggtggcgg ttatgatcgt ggttacaatg acaaccgtga
     6721 tgaccgcgat aaccgtggcg gttccggcgg ttacggtcgt gatcgtaatt atgaagaccg
     6781 tggttacaac ggcggtggcg gtggcggtgg caatcgtggc tataacaata accgtggtgg
     6841 cggtggcggt ggctacaatc gccaggatcg tggtgacggt ggcagctcta acttttcgcg
     6901 cggtggctat aataaccgtg atgaaggcag cgacaaccgc ggtagtggcc gttcctacaa
     6961 taacgatcgt cgcgacaatg gtggcgatgg cctcgagcac caccaccacc accactgaga
     7021 tccggctgct aacaaagccc gaaaggaagc tgagttggct gctgccaccg ctgagcaata
     7081 actagcataa ccccttgggg cctctaaacg ggtcttgagg ggttttttgc tgaaaggagg
     7141 aactatatcc ggat
//
