# Supplementary material for: Controllable protein phase separation and modular recruitment to form responsive membraneless organelles
Source: Nat Commun. 2018 Jul 30;9:2985. doi: 10.1038/s41467-018-05403-1 (PMC6065366; doi:10.1038/s41467-018-05403-1)
Supplement: Supplementary file 3 — Supplementary Data 1 [file 41467_2018_5403_MOESM3_ESM.zip › SI plasmids - gb format/pET_RGG-RGG_withMutatedThrombinSite.gb]

LOCUS       Exported                6266 bp ds-DNA     circular SYN 06-JUN-2018
DEFINITION  synthetic circular DNA.
ACCESSION   .
VERSION     .
KEYWORDS    .
SOURCE      synthetic DNA construct
  ORGANISM  synthetic DNA construct
REFERENCE   1  (bases 1 to 6266)
  AUTHORS   BSchuster
  TITLE     Direct Submission
  JOURNAL   Exported Jun 6, 2018 from SnapGene 4.1.9
            http://www.snapgene.com
FEATURES             Location/Qualifiers
     source          1..6266
                     /organism="synthetic DNA construct"
                     /mol_type="other DNA"
     rep_origin      12..467
                     /direction=RIGHT
                     /label=f1 ori
                     /note="f1 bacteriophage origin of replication; arrow 
                     indicates direction of (+) strand synthesis"
     CDS             complement(560..1375)
                     /codon_start=1
                     /gene="aph(3')-Ia"
                     /product="aminoglycoside phosphotransferase"
                     /label=KanR
                     /note="confers resistance to kanamycin in bacteria or G418 
                     (Geneticin(R)) in eukaryotes"
                     /translation="MSHIQRETSCSRPRLNSNMDADLYGYKWARDNVGQSGATIYRLYG
                     KPDAPELFLKHGKGSVANDVTDEMVRLNWLTEFMPLPTIKHFIRTPDDAWLLTTAIPGK
                     TAFQVLEEYPDSGENIVDALAVFLRRLHSIPVCNCPFNSDRVFRLAQAQSRMNNGLVDA
                     SDFDDERNGWPVEQVWKEMHKLLPFSPDSVVTHGDFSLDNLIFDEGKLIGCIDVGRVGI
                     ADRYQDLAILWNCLGEFSPSLQKRLFQKYGIDNPDMNKLQFHLMLDEFF"
     rep_origin      1497..2085
                     /direction=RIGHT
                     /label=ori
                     /note="high-copy-number ColE1/pMB1/pBR322/pUC origin of 
                     replication"
     misc_feature    2271..2413
                     /label=bom
                     /note="basis of mobility region from pBR322"
     CDS             complement(2515..2706)
                     /codon_start=1
                     /gene="rop"
                     /product="Rop protein, which maintains plasmids at low copy
                     number"
                     /label=rop
                     /translation="MTKQEKTALNMARFIRSQTLTLLEKLNELDADEQADICESLHDHA
                     DELYRSCLARFGDDGENL"
     CDS             complement(3515..4597)
                     /codon_start=1
                     /gene="lacI"
                     /product="lac repressor"
                     /label=lacI
                     /note="The lac repressor binds to the lac operator to 
                     inhibit transcription in E. coli. This inhibition can be 
                     relieved by adding lactose or 
                     isopropyl-beta-D-thiogalactopyranoside (IPTG)."
                     /translation="MKPVTLYDVAEYAGVSYQTVSRVVNQASHVSAKTREKVEAAMAEL
                     NYIPNRVAQQLAGKQSLLIGVATSSLALHAPSQIVAAIKSRADQLGASVVVSMVERSGV
                     EACKAAVHNLLAQRVSGLIINYPLDDQDAIAVEAACTNVPALFLDVSDQTPINSIIFSH
                     EDGTRLGVEHLVALGHQQIALLAGPLSSVSARLRLAGWHKYLTRNQIQPIAEREGDWSA
                     MSGFQQTMQMLNEGIVPTAMLVANDQMALGAMRAITESGLRVGADISVVGYDDTEDSSC
                     YIPPLTTIKQDFRLLGQTSVDRLLQLSQGQAVKGNQLLPVSLVKRKTTLAPNTQTASPR
                     ALADSLMQLARQVSRLESGQ"
     promoter        complement(4598..4675)
                     /gene="lacI"
                     /label=lacI promoter
     promoter        4984..5002
                     /label=T7 promoter
                     /note="promoter for bacteriophage T7 RNA polymerase"
     protein_bind    5003..5027
                     /label=lac operator
                     /bound_moiety="lac repressor encoded by lacI"
                     /note="The lac repressor binds to the lac operator to 
                     inhibit transcription in E. coli. This inhibition can be 
                     relieved by adding lactose or 
                     isopropyl-beta-D-thiogalactopyranoside (IPTG)."
     RBS             5042..5064
                     /note="efficient ribosome binding site from bacteriophage 
                     T7 gene 10 (Olins and Rangwala, 1989)"
     CDS             5075..5575
                     /codon_start=1
                     /label=RGG domain
                     /translation="ESNQSNNGGSGNAALNRGGRYVPPHLRGGDGGAAAAASAGGDDRR
                     GGAGGGGYRRGGGNSGGGGGGGYDRGYNDNRDDRDNRGGSGGYGRDRNYEDRGYNGGGG
                     GGGNRGYNNNRGGGGGGYNRQDRGDGGSSNFSRGGYNNRDEGSDNRGSGRSYNNDRRDN
                     GGDG"
     CDS             5603..6103
                     /codon_start=1
                     /label=RGG domain
                     /translation="ESNQSNNGGSGNAALNRGGRYVPPHLRGGDGGAAAAASAGGDDRR
                     GGAGGGGYRRGGGNSGGGGGGGYDRGYNDNRDDRDNRGGSGGYGRDRNYEDRGYNGGGG
                     GGGNRGYNNNRGGGGGGYNRQDRGDGGSSNFSRGGYNNRDEGSDNRGSGRSYNNDRRDN
                     GGDG"
     CDS             6110..6127
                     /codon_start=1
                     /product="6xHis affinity tag"
                     /label=6xHis
                     /translation="HHHHHH"
     terminator      6194..6241
                     /label=T7 terminator
                     /note="transcription terminator for bacteriophage T7 RNA 
                     polymerase"
ORIGIN
        1 tggcgaatgg gnnnnnnnnn nnnnnnnnnn nnnnnnnnnn nnnnnnnnnn nnnnnnnnnn
       61 nnnnnnnnnn nnnnnnnnnn nnnnnnnnnn nnnnnnnnnn nnnnnnnnnn nnnnnnnnnn
      121 nnnnnnnnnn nnnnncnnnn nnnnnnnnnn nnnnnnnnnn nnnnnnnnnn nnnnnnnnnn
      181 nnnnnnnnnn nnnnnnnnnn nnnnnnnnnn nnnnnnnnnn nnnnnnnann nnnnnnnnnn
      241 nnnnnnnnnn nnnnnnnnnn nnnnnnnnnn nnnnnnncct ttgacgttgg agtccacgtt
      301 ctttaatagt ggactcttgt tccaaactgg aacaacactc aaccctatct cggtctattc
      361 ttttgattta taagggattt tgccgatttc ggcctattgg ttaaaaaatg agctgattta
      421 acaaaaattt aacgcgaatt ttaacaaaat attaacgttt acaatttcag gtggcacttt
      481 tcggggaaat gtgcgcggaa cccctatttg tttatttttc taaatacatt caaatatgta
      541 tccgctcatg aattaattct tagaaaaact catcgagcat caaatgaaac tgcaatttat
      601 tcatatcagg attatcaata ccatattttt gaaaaagccg tttctgtaat gaaggagaaa
      661 actcaccgag gcagttccat aggatggcaa gatcctggta tcggtctgcg attccgactc
      721 gtccaacatc aatacaacct attaatttcc cctcgtcaaa aataaggtta tcaagtgaga
      781 aatcaccatg agtgacgact gaatccggtg agaatggcaa aagtttatgc atttctttcc
      841 agacttgttc aacaggccag ccattacgct cgtcatcaaa atcactcgca tcaaccaaac
      901 cgttattcat tcgtgattgc gcctgagcga gacgaaatac gcgatcgctg ttaaaaggac
      961 aattacaaac aggaatcgaa tgcaaccggc gcaggaacac tgccagcgca tcaacaatat
     1021 tttcacctga atcaggatat tcttctaata cctggaatgc tgttttcccg gggatcgcag
     1081 tggtgagtaa ccatgcatca tcaggagtac ggataaaatg cttgatggtc ggaagaggca
     1141 taaattccgt cagccagttt agtctgacca tctcatctgt aacatcattg gcaacgctac
     1201 ctttgccatg tttcagaaac aactctggcg catcgggctt cccatacaat cgatagattg
     1261 tcgcacctga ttgcccgaca ttatcgcgag cccatttata cccatataaa tcagcatcca
     1321 tgttggaatt taatcgcggc ctagagcaag acgtttcccg ttgaatatgg ctcataacac
     1381 cccttgtatt actgtttatg taagcagaca gttttattgt tcatgaccaa aatcccttaa
     1441 cgtgagtttt cgttccactg agcgtcagac cccgtagaaa agatcaaagg atcttcttga
     1501 gatccttttt ttctgcgcgt aatctgctgc ttgcaaacaa aaaaaccacc gctaccagcg
     1561 gtggtttgtt tgccggatca agagctacca actctttttc cgaaggtaac tggcttcagc
     1621 agagcgcaga taccaaatac tgtccttcta gtgtagccgt agttaggcca ccacttcaag
     1681 aactctgtag caccgcctac atacctcgct ctgctaatcc tgttaccagt ggctgctgcc
     1741 agtggcgata agtcgtgtct taccgggttg gactcaagac gatagttacc ggataaggcg
     1801 cagcggtcgg gctgaacggg gggttcgtgc acacagccca gcttggagcg aacgacctac
     1861 accgaactga gatacctaca gcgtgagcta tgagaaagcg ccacgcttcc cgaagggaga
     1921 aaggcggaca ggtatccggt aagcggcagg gtcggaacag gagagcgcac gagggagctt
     1981 ccagggggaa acgcctggta tctttatagt cctgtcgggt ttcgccacct ctgacttgag
     2041 cgtcgatttt tgtgatgctc gtcagggggg cggagcctat ggaaaaacgc cagcaacgcg
     2101 gcctttttac ggttcctggc cttttgctgg ccttttgctc acatgttctt tcctgcgtta
     2161 tcccctgatt ctgtggataa ccgtattacc gcctttgagt gagctgatac cgctcgccgc
     2221 agccgaacga ccgagcgcag cgagtcagtg agcgaggaag cggaagagcg cctgatgcgg
     2281 tattttctcc ttacgcatct gtgcggtatt tcacaccgca tatatggtgc actctcagta
     2341 caatctgctc tgatgccgca tagttaagcc agtatacact ccgctatcgc tacgtgactg
     2401 ggtcatggct gcgccccgac acccgccaac acccgctgac gcgccctgac gggcttgtct
     2461 gctcccggca tccgcttaca gacaagctgt gaccgtctcc gggagctgca tgtgtcagag
     2521 gttttcaccg tcatcaccga aacgcgcgag gcagctgcgg taaagctcat cagcgtggtc
     2581 gtgaagcgat tcacagatgt ctgcctgttc atccgcgtcc agctcgttga gtttctccag
     2641 aagcgttaat gtctggcttc tgataaagcg ggccatgtta agggcggttt tttcctgttt
     2701 ggtcactgat gcctccgtgt aagggggatt tctgttcatg ggggtaatga taccgatgaa
     2761 acgagagagg atgctcacga tacgggttac tgatgatgaa catgcccggt tactggaacg
     2821 ttgtgagggt aaacaactgg cggtatggat gcggcgggac cagagaaaaa tcactcaggg
     2881 tcaatgccag cgcttcgtta atacagatgt aggtgttcca cagggtagcc agcagcatcc
     2941 tgcgatgcag atccggaaca taatggtgca gggcgctgac ttccgcgttt ccagacttta
     3001 cgaaacacgg aaaccgaaga ccattcatgt tgttgctcag gtcgcagacg ttttgcagca
     3061 gcagtcgctt cacgttcgct cgcgtatcgg tgattcattc tgctaaccag taaggcaacc
     3121 ccgccagcct agccgggtcc tcaacgacag gagcacgatc atgcgcaccc gtggggccgc
     3181 catgccggcg ataatggcct gcttctcgcc gaaacgtttg gtggcgggac cagtgacgaa
     3241 ggcttgagcg agggcgtgca agattccgaa taccgcaagc gacaggccga tcatcgtcgc
     3301 gctccagcga aagcggtcct cgccgaaaat gacccagagc gctgccggca cctgtcctac
     3361 gagttgcatg ataaagaaga cagtcataag tgcggcgacg atagtcatgc cccgcgccca
     3421 ccggaaggag ctgactgggt tgaaggctct caagggcatc ggtcgagatc ccggtgccta
     3481 atgagtgagc taacttacat taattgcgtt gcgctcactg cccgctttcc agtcgggaaa
     3541 cctgtcgtgc cagctgcatt aatgaatcgg ccaacgcgcg gggagaggcg gtttgcgtat
     3601 tgggcgccag ggtggttttt cttttcacca gtgagacggg caacagctga ttgcccttca
     3661 ccgcctggcc ctgagagagt tgcagcaagc ggtccacgct ggtttgcccc agcaggcgaa
     3721 aatcctgttt gatggtggtt aacggcggga tataacatga gctgtcttcg gtatcgtcgt
     3781 atcccactac cgagatatcc gcaccaacgc gcagcccgga ctcggtaatg gcgcgcattg
     3841 cgcccagcgc catctgatcg ttggcaacca gcatcgcagt gggaacgatg ccctcattca
     3901 gcatttgcat ggtttgttga aaaccggaca tggcactcca gtcgccttcc cgttccgcta
     3961 tcggctgaat ttgattgcga gtgagatatt tatgccagcc agccagacgc agacgcgccg
     4021 agacagaact taatgggccc gctaacagcg cgatttgctg gtgacccaat gcgaccagat
     4081 gctccacgcc cagtcgcgta ccgtcttcat gggagaaaat aatactgttg atgggtgtct
     4141 ggtcagagac atcaagaaat aacgccggaa cattagtgca ggcagcttcc acagcaatgg
     4201 catcctggtc atccagcgga tagttaatga tcagcccact gacgcgttgc gcgagaagat
     4261 tgtgcaccgc cgctttacag gcttcgacgc cgcttcgttc taccatcgac accaccacgc
     4321 tggcacccag ttgatcggcg cgagatttaa tcgccgcgac aatttgcgac ggcgcgtgca
     4381 gggccagact ggaggtggca acgccaatca gcaacgactg tttgcccgcc agttgttgtg
     4441 ccacgcggtt gggaatgtaa ttcagctccg ccatcgccgc ttccactttt tcccgcgttt
     4501 tcgcagaaac gtggctggcc tggttcacca cgcgggaaac ggtctgataa gagacaccgg
     4561 catactctgc gacatcgtat aacgttactg gtttcacatt caccaccctg aattgactct
     4621 cttccgggcg ctatcatgcc ataccgcgaa aggttttgcg ccattcgatg gtgtccggga
     4681 tctcgacgct ctcccttatg cgactcctgc attaggaagc agcccagtag taggttgagg
     4741 ccgttgagca ccgccgccgc aaggaatggt gcatgcaagg agatggcgcc caacagtccc
     4801 ccggccacgg ggcctgccac catacccacg ccgaaacaag cgctcatgag cccgaagtgg
     4861 cgagcccgat cttccccatc ggtgatgtcg gcgatatagg cgccagcaac cgcacctgtg
     4921 gcgccggtga tgccggccac gatgcgtccg gcgtagagga tcgagatctc gatcccgcga
     4981 aattaatacg actcactata ggggaattgt gagcggataa caattcccct ctagaaataa
     5041 ttttgtttaa ctttaagaag gagatataca tatggaatcc aatcaatcca ataacggtgg
     5101 ctcgggtaat gccgctctga atcgtggtgg ccgctacgtg ccgccgcatc tgcgtggtgg
     5161 cgatggtggt gcagcagcag ctgcatctgc tggcggtgat gaccgtcgcg gcggtgcggg
     5221 cggtggcggt tatcgtcgcg gcggtggcaa tagtggtggc ggtggcggtg gcggttatga
     5281 tcgtggttac aatgacaacc gtgatgaccg cgataaccgt ggcggttccg gcggttacgg
     5341 tcgtgatcgt aattatgaag accgtggtta caacggcggt ggcggtggcg gtggcaatcg
     5401 tggctataac aataaccgtg gtggcggtgg cggtggctac aatcgccagg atcgtggtga
     5461 cggtggcagc tctaactttt cgcgcggtgg ctataataac cgtgatgaag gcagcgacaa
     5521 ccgcggtagt ggccgttcct acaataacga tcgtcgcgac aatggtggcg atggcgaatt
     5581 cttagtacgc cctgggtcaa tggaatccaa tcaatccaat aacggtggct cgggtaatgc
     5641 cgctctgaat cgtggtggcc gctacgtgcc gccgcatctg cgtggtggcg atggtggtgc
     5701 agcagcagct gcatctgctg gcggtgatga ccgtcgcggc ggtgcgggcg gtggcggtta
     5761 tcgtcgcggc ggtggcaata gtggtggcgg tggcggtggc ggttatgatc gtggttacaa
     5821 tgacaaccgt gatgaccgcg ataaccgtgg cggttccggc ggttacggtc gtgatcgtaa
     5881 ttatgaagac cgtggttaca acggcggtgg cggtggcggt ggcaatcgtg gctataacaa
     5941 taaccgtggt ggcggtggcg gtggctacaa tcgccaggat cgtggtgacg gtggcagctc
     6001 taacttttcg cgcggtggct ataataaccg tgatgaaggc agcgacaacc gcggtagtgg
     6061 ccgttcctac aataacgatc gtcgcgacaa tggtggcgat ggcctcgagc accaccacca
     6121 ccaccactga gatccggctg ctaacaaagc ccgaaaggaa gctgagttgg ctgctgccac
     6181 cgctgagcaa taactagcat aaccccttgg ggcctctaaa cgggtcttga ggggtttttt
     6241 gctgaaagga ggaactatat ccggat
//
