# Supplementary material for: Controllable protein phase separation and modular recruitment to form responsive membraneless organelles
Source: Nat Commun. 2018 Jul 30;9:2985. doi: 10.1038/s41467-018-05403-1 (PMC6065366; doi:10.1038/s41467-018-05403-1)
Supplement: Supplementary file 3 — Supplementary Data 1 [file 41467_2018_5403_MOESM3_ESM.zip › SI plasmids - gb format/pET_RFP-SZ2.gb]

LOCUS       Exported                6149 bp ds-DNA     circular SYN 07-JUN-2018
DEFINITION  synthetic circular DNA.
ACCESSION   .
VERSION     .
KEYWORDS    .
SOURCE      synthetic DNA construct
  ORGANISM  synthetic DNA construct
REFERENCE   1  (bases 1 to 6149)
  AUTHORS   BSchuster
  TITLE     Direct Submission
  JOURNAL   Exported Jun 7, 2018 from SnapGene 4.1.9
            http://www.snapgene.com
FEATURES             Location/Qualifiers
     source          1..6149
                     /organism="synthetic DNA construct"
                     /mol_type="other DNA"
     rep_origin      12..467
                     /direction=RIGHT
                     /label=f1 ori
                     /note="f1 bacteriophage origin of replication; arrow 
                     indicates direction of (+) strand synthesis"
     CDS             complement(560..1375)
                     /codon_start=1
                     /gene="aph(3')-Ia"
                     /product="aminoglycoside phosphotransferase"
                     /label=KanR
                     /note="confers resistance to kanamycin in bacteria or G418 
                     (Geneticin(R)) in eukaryotes"
                     /translation="MSHIQRETSCSRPRLNSNMDADLYGYKWARDNVGQSGATIYRLYG
                     KPDAPELFLKHGKGSVANDVTDEMVRLNWLTEFMPLPTIKHFIRTPDDAWLLTTAIPGK
                     TAFQVLEEYPDSGENIVDALAVFLRRLHSIPVCNCPFNSDRVFRLAQAQSRMNNGLVDA
                     SDFDDERNGWPVEQVWKEMHKLLPFSPDSVVTHGDFSLDNLIFDEGKLIGCIDVGRVGI
                     ADRYQDLAILWNCLGEFSPSLQKRLFQKYGIDNPDMNKLQFHLMLDEFF"
     rep_origin      1497..2085
                     /direction=RIGHT
                     /label=ori
                     /note="high-copy-number ColE1/pMB1/pBR322/pUC origin of 
                     replication"
     misc_feature    2271..2413
                     /label=bom
                     /note="basis of mobility region from pBR322"
     CDS             complement(2515..2706)
                     /codon_start=1
                     /gene="rop"
                     /product="Rop protein, which maintains plasmids at low copy
                     number"
                     /label=rop
                     /translation="MTKQEKTALNMARFIRSQTLTLLEKLNELDADEQADICESLHDHA
                     DELYRSCLARFGDDGENL"
     CDS             complement(3515..4597)
                     /codon_start=1
                     /gene="lacI"
                     /product="lac repressor"
                     /label=lacI
                     /note="The lac repressor binds to the lac operator to 
                     inhibit transcription in E. coli. This inhibition can be 
                     relieved by adding lactose or 
                     isopropyl-beta-D-thiogalactopyranoside (IPTG)."
                     /translation="MKPVTLYDVAEYAGVSYQTVSRVVNQASHVSAKTREKVEAAMAEL
                     NYIPNRVAQQLAGKQSLLIGVATSSLALHAPSQIVAAIKSRADQLGASVVVSMVERSGV
                     EACKAAVHNLLAQRVSGLIINYPLDDQDAIAVEAACTNVPALFLDVSDQTPINSIIFSH
                     EDGTRLGVEHLVALGHQQIALLAGPLSSVSARLRLAGWHKYLTRNQIQPIAEREGDWSA
                     MSGFQQTMQMLNEGIVPTAMLVANDQMALGAMRAITESGLRVGADISVVGYDDTEDSSC
                     YIPPLTTIKQDFRLLGQTSVDRLLQLSQGQAVKGNQLLPVSLVKRKTTLAPNTQTASPR
                     ALADSLMQLARQVSRLESGQ"
     promoter        complement(4598..4675)
                     /gene="lacI"
                     /label=lacI promoter
     promoter        4984..5002
                     /label=T7 promoter
                     /note="promoter for bacteriophage T7 RNA polymerase"
     protein_bind    5003..5027
                     /label=lac operator
                     /bound_moiety="lac repressor encoded by lacI"
                     /note="The lac repressor binds to the lac operator to 
                     inhibit transcription in E. coli. This inhibition can be 
                     relieved by adding lactose or 
                     isopropyl-beta-D-thiogalactopyranoside (IPTG)."
     RBS             5042..5064
                     /note="efficient ribosome binding site from bacteriophage 
                     T7 gene 10 (Olins and Rangwala, 1989)"
     CDS             5075..5092
                     /codon_start=1
                     /product="6xHis affinity tag"
                     /label=6xHis
                     /translation="HHHHHH"
     CDS             5093..5797
                     /codon_start=1
                     /product="mCherrry (codon optimized for E coli)"
                     /label=mCherry
                     /translation="VSKGEEDNMAIIKEFMRFKVHMEGSVNGHEFEIEGEGEGRPYEGT
                     QTAKLKVTKGGPLPFAWDILSPQFMYGSKAYVKHPADIPDYLKLSFPEGFKWERVMNFE
                     DGGVVTVTQDSSLQDGEFIYKVKLRGTNFPSDGPVMQKKTMGWEASSERMYPEDGALKG
                     EIKQRLKLKDGGHYDAEVKTTYKAKKPVQLPGAYNVNIKLDITSHNEDYTIVEQYERAE
                     GRHSTGGMDELYK"
     CDS             5798..5809
                     /codon_start=1
                     /label=GGGS linker
                     /translation="GGGS"
     CDS             5810..5830
                     /codon_start=1
                     /product="tobacco etch virus (TEV) protease recognition and
                     cleavage site"
                     /label=TEV site
                     /translation="ENLYFQG"
     CDS             5831..5980
                     /codon_start=1
                     /label=SYNZIP2
                     /translation="ARNAYLRKKIARLKKDNLQLERDEQNLEKIIANLRDEIARLENEV
                     ASHEQ"
     terminator      6077..6124
                     /label=T7 terminator
                     /note="transcription terminator for bacteriophage T7 RNA 
                     polymerase"
ORIGIN
        1 tggcgaatgg gnnnnnnnnn nnnnnnnnnn nnnnnnnnnn nnnnnnnnnn nnnnnnnnnn
       61 nnnnnnnnnn nnnnnnnnnn nnnnnnnnnn nnnnnnnnnn nnnnnnnnnn nnnnnnnnnn
      121 nnnnnnnnnn nnnnncnnnn nnnnnnnnnn nnnnnnnnnn nnnnnnnnnn nnnnnnnnnn
      181 nnnnnnnnnn nnnnnnnnnn nnnnnnnnnn nnnnnnnnnn nnnnnnnann nnnnnnnnnn
      241 nnnnnnnnnn nnnnnnnnnn nnnnnnnnnn nnnnnnncct ttgacgttgg agtccacgtt
      301 ctttaatagt ggactcttgt tccaaactgg aacaacactc aaccctatct cggtctattc
      361 ttttgattta taagggattt tgccgatttc ggcctattgg ttaaaaaatg agctgattta
      421 acaaaaattt aacgcgaatt ttaacaaaat attaacgttt acaatttcag gtggcacttt
      481 tcggggaaat gtgcgcggaa cccctatttg tttatttttc taaatacatt caaatatgta
      541 tccgctcatg aattaattct tagaaaaact catcgagcat caaatgaaac tgcaatttat
      601 tcatatcagg attatcaata ccatattttt gaaaaagccg tttctgtaat gaaggagaaa
      661 actcaccgag gcagttccat aggatggcaa gatcctggta tcggtctgcg attccgactc
      721 gtccaacatc aatacaacct attaatttcc cctcgtcaaa aataaggtta tcaagtgaga
      781 aatcaccatg agtgacgact gaatccggtg agaatggcaa aagtttatgc atttctttcc
      841 agacttgttc aacaggccag ccattacgct cgtcatcaaa atcactcgca tcaaccaaac
      901 cgttattcat tcgtgattgc gcctgagcga gacgaaatac gcgatcgctg ttaaaaggac
      961 aattacaaac aggaatcgaa tgcaaccggc gcaggaacac tgccagcgca tcaacaatat
     1021 tttcacctga atcaggatat tcttctaata cctggaatgc tgttttcccg gggatcgcag
     1081 tggtgagtaa ccatgcatca tcaggagtac ggataaaatg cttgatggtc ggaagaggca
     1141 taaattccgt cagccagttt agtctgacca tctcatctgt aacatcattg gcaacgctac
     1201 ctttgccatg tttcagaaac aactctggcg catcgggctt cccatacaat cgatagattg
     1261 tcgcacctga ttgcccgaca ttatcgcgag cccatttata cccatataaa tcagcatcca
     1321 tgttggaatt taatcgcggc ctagagcaag acgtttcccg ttgaatatgg ctcataacac
     1381 cccttgtatt actgtttatg taagcagaca gttttattgt tcatgaccaa aatcccttaa
     1441 cgtgagtttt cgttccactg agcgtcagac cccgtagaaa agatcaaagg atcttcttga
     1501 gatccttttt ttctgcgcgt aatctgctgc ttgcaaacaa aaaaaccacc gctaccagcg
     1561 gtggtttgtt tgccggatca agagctacca actctttttc cgaaggtaac tggcttcagc
     1621 agagcgcaga taccaaatac tgtccttcta gtgtagccgt agttaggcca ccacttcaag
     1681 aactctgtag caccgcctac atacctcgct ctgctaatcc tgttaccagt ggctgctgcc
     1741 agtggcgata agtcgtgtct taccgggttg gactcaagac gatagttacc ggataaggcg
     1801 cagcggtcgg gctgaacggg gggttcgtgc acacagccca gcttggagcg aacgacctac
     1861 accgaactga gatacctaca gcgtgagcta tgagaaagcg ccacgcttcc cgaagggaga
     1921 aaggcggaca ggtatccggt aagcggcagg gtcggaacag gagagcgcac gagggagctt
     1981 ccagggggaa acgcctggta tctttatagt cctgtcgggt ttcgccacct ctgacttgag
     2041 cgtcgatttt tgtgatgctc gtcagggggg cggagcctat ggaaaaacgc cagcaacgcg
     2101 gcctttttac ggttcctggc cttttgctgg ccttttgctc acatgttctt tcctgcgtta
     2161 tcccctgatt ctgtggataa ccgtattacc gcctttgagt gagctgatac cgctcgccgc
     2221 agccgaacga ccgagcgcag cgagtcagtg agcgaggaag cggaagagcg cctgatgcgg
     2281 tattttctcc ttacgcatct gtgcggtatt tcacaccgca tatatggtgc actctcagta
     2341 caatctgctc tgatgccgca tagttaagcc agtatacact ccgctatcgc tacgtgactg
     2401 ggtcatggct gcgccccgac acccgccaac acccgctgac gcgccctgac gggcttgtct
     2461 gctcccggca tccgcttaca gacaagctgt gaccgtctcc gggagctgca tgtgtcagag
     2521 gttttcaccg tcatcaccga aacgcgcgag gcagctgcgg taaagctcat cagcgtggtc
     2581 gtgaagcgat tcacagatgt ctgcctgttc atccgcgtcc agctcgttga gtttctccag
     2641 aagcgttaat gtctggcttc tgataaagcg ggccatgtta agggcggttt tttcctgttt
     2701 ggtcactgat gcctccgtgt aagggggatt tctgttcatg ggggtaatga taccgatgaa
     2761 acgagagagg atgctcacga tacgggttac tgatgatgaa catgcccggt tactggaacg
     2821 ttgtgagggt aaacaactgg cggtatggat gcggcgggac cagagaaaaa tcactcaggg
     2881 tcaatgccag cgcttcgtta atacagatgt aggtgttcca cagggtagcc agcagcatcc
     2941 tgcgatgcag atccggaaca taatggtgca gggcgctgac ttccgcgttt ccagacttta
     3001 cgaaacacgg aaaccgaaga ccattcatgt tgttgctcag gtcgcagacg ttttgcagca
     3061 gcagtcgctt cacgttcgct cgcgtatcgg tgattcattc tgctaaccag taaggcaacc
     3121 ccgccagcct agccgggtcc tcaacgacag gagcacgatc atgcgcaccc gtggggccgc
     3181 catgccggcg ataatggcct gcttctcgcc gaaacgtttg gtggcgggac cagtgacgaa
     3241 ggcttgagcg agggcgtgca agattccgaa taccgcaagc gacaggccga tcatcgtcgc
     3301 gctccagcga aagcggtcct cgccgaaaat gacccagagc gctgccggca cctgtcctac
     3361 gagttgcatg ataaagaaga cagtcataag tgcggcgacg atagtcatgc cccgcgccca
     3421 ccggaaggag ctgactgggt tgaaggctct caagggcatc ggtcgagatc ccggtgccta
     3481 atgagtgagc taacttacat taattgcgtt gcgctcactg cccgctttcc agtcgggaaa
     3541 cctgtcgtgc cagctgcatt aatgaatcgg ccaacgcgcg gggagaggcg gtttgcgtat
     3601 tgggcgccag ggtggttttt cttttcacca gtgagacggg caacagctga ttgcccttca
     3661 ccgcctggcc ctgagagagt tgcagcaagc ggtccacgct ggtttgcccc agcaggcgaa
     3721 aatcctgttt gatggtggtt aacggcggga tataacatga gctgtcttcg gtatcgtcgt
     3781 atcccactac cgagatatcc gcaccaacgc gcagcccgga ctcggtaatg gcgcgcattg
     3841 cgcccagcgc catctgatcg ttggcaacca gcatcgcagt gggaacgatg ccctcattca
     3901 gcatttgcat ggtttgttga aaaccggaca tggcactcca gtcgccttcc cgttccgcta
     3961 tcggctgaat ttgattgcga gtgagatatt tatgccagcc agccagacgc agacgcgccg
     4021 agacagaact taatgggccc gctaacagcg cgatttgctg gtgacccaat gcgaccagat
     4081 gctccacgcc cagtcgcgta ccgtcttcat gggagaaaat aatactgttg atgggtgtct
     4141 ggtcagagac atcaagaaat aacgccggaa cattagtgca ggcagcttcc acagcaatgg
     4201 catcctggtc atccagcgga tagttaatga tcagcccact gacgcgttgc gcgagaagat
     4261 tgtgcaccgc cgctttacag gcttcgacgc cgcttcgttc taccatcgac accaccacgc
     4321 tggcacccag ttgatcggcg cgagatttaa tcgccgcgac aatttgcgac ggcgcgtgca
     4381 gggccagact ggaggtggca acgccaatca gcaacgactg tttgcccgcc agttgttgtg
     4441 ccacgcggtt gggaatgtaa ttcagctccg ccatcgccgc ttccactttt tcccgcgttt
     4501 tcgcagaaac gtggctggcc tggttcacca cgcgggaaac ggtctgataa gagacaccgg
     4561 catactctgc gacatcgtat aacgttactg gtttcacatt caccaccctg aattgactct
     4621 cttccgggcg ctatcatgcc ataccgcgaa aggttttgcg ccattcgatg gtgtccggga
     4681 tctcgacgct ctcccttatg cgactcctgc attaggaagc agcccagtag taggttgagg
     4741 ccgttgagca ccgccgccgc aaggaatggt gcatgcaagg agatggcgcc caacagtccc
     4801 ccggccacgg ggcctgccac catacccacg ccgaaacaag cgctcatgag cccgaagtgg
     4861 cgagcccgat cttccccatc ggtgatgtcg gcgatatagg cgccagcaac cgcacctgtg
     4921 gcgccggtga tgccggccac gatgcgtccg gcgtagagga tcgagatctc gatcccgcga
     4981 aattaatacg actcactata ggggaattgt gagcggataa caattcccct ctagaaataa
     5041 ttttgtttaa ctttaagaag gagatataca tatgcatcac caccatcatc atgtcagcaa
     5101 gggcgaggag gacaacatgg cgatcatcaa ggagtttatg cggttcaagg tgcacatgga
     5161 aggttctgtc aatggacacg aatttgaaat cgagggtgag ggggaaggac gcccatacga
     5221 ggggacccaa actgcgaagc ttaaagttac aaaggggggt ccgttgccgt ttgcttggga
     5281 tatcttatca ccgcagttca tgtatggcag caaagcttac gtcaaacacc cagcagatat
     5341 tcctgattat cttaaattgt cgttccccga aggcttcaag tgggaacggg taatgaactt
     5401 cgaagatgga ggggtagtta cggtcaccca ggattcttct ctgcaagatg gcgagttcat
     5461 ttacaaagtg aaacttagag gcacaaattt cccctctgat ggacccgtta tgcagaagaa
     5521 aacgatgggg tgggaggcat ctagtgagcg tatgtatcca gaagatgggg ctttaaaagg
     5581 ggagatcaaa cagcgtctga agttgaaaga cggcggtcat tatgatgccg aggtcaaaac
     5641 tacgtacaag gcaaaaaagc cagttcagtt gcctggtgct tacaacgtga atatcaaact
     5701 tgatatcaca agccacaatg aggattatac cattgttgaa caatatgaaa gagcagaggg
     5761 ccggcacagt acaggcggta tggatgagtt gtataaaggc ggcggatctg agaatttata
     5821 tttccagggc gctcgtaatg catacctgcg taaaaaaatc gcgcgtttaa aaaaagacaa
     5881 cttgcaactt gagcgcgacg aacaaaattt ggagaaaata atcgccaacc ttcgggacga
     5941 gatcgcgcgt ctggaaaacg aggtggcttc gcatgagcaa taatgactcg agcaccacca
     6001 ccaccaccac tgagatccgg ctgctaacaa agcccgaaag gaagctgagt tggctgctgc
     6061 caccgctgag caataactag cataacccct tggggcctct aaacgggtct tgaggggttt
     6121 tttgctgaaa ggaggaacta tatccggat
//
