# Supplementary material for: Controllable protein phase separation and modular recruitment to form responsive membraneless organelles
Source: Nat Commun. 2018 Jul 30;9:2985. doi: 10.1038/s41467-018-05403-1 (PMC6065366; doi:10.1038/s41467-018-05403-1)
Supplement: Supplementary file 3 — Supplementary Data 1 [file 41467_2018_5403_MOESM3_ESM.zip › SI plasmids - gb format/pET_GFP-SZ2.gb]

LOCUS       Exported                6158 bp ds-DNA     circular SYN 07-JUN-2018
DEFINITION  synthetic circular DNA.
ACCESSION   .
VERSION     .
KEYWORDS    .
SOURCE      synthetic DNA construct
  ORGANISM  synthetic DNA construct
REFERENCE   1  (bases 1 to 6158)
  AUTHORS   BSchuster
  TITLE     Direct Submission
  JOURNAL   Exported Jun 7, 2018 from SnapGene 4.1.9
            http://www.snapgene.com
FEATURES             Location/Qualifiers
     source          1..6158
                     /organism="synthetic DNA construct"
                     /mol_type="other DNA"
     rep_origin      12..467
                     /direction=RIGHT
                     /label=f1 ori
                     /note="f1 bacteriophage origin of replication; arrow 
                     indicates direction of (+) strand synthesis"
     CDS             complement(560..1375)
                     /codon_start=1
                     /gene="aph(3')-Ia"
                     /product="aminoglycoside phosphotransferase"
                     /label=KanR
                     /note="confers resistance to kanamycin in bacteria or G418 
                     (Geneticin(R)) in eukaryotes"
                     /translation="MSHIQRETSCSRPRLNSNMDADLYGYKWARDNVGQSGATIYRLYG
                     KPDAPELFLKHGKGSVANDVTDEMVRLNWLTEFMPLPTIKHFIRTPDDAWLLTTAIPGK
                     TAFQVLEEYPDSGENIVDALAVFLRRLHSIPVCNCPFNSDRVFRLAQAQSRMNNGLVDA
                     SDFDDERNGWPVEQVWKEMHKLLPFSPDSVVTHGDFSLDNLIFDEGKLIGCIDVGRVGI
                     ADRYQDLAILWNCLGEFSPSLQKRLFQKYGIDNPDMNKLQFHLMLDEFF"
     rep_origin      1497..2085
                     /direction=RIGHT
                     /label=ori
                     /note="high-copy-number ColE1/pMB1/pBR322/pUC origin of 
                     replication"
     misc_feature    2271..2413
                     /label=bom
                     /note="basis of mobility region from pBR322"
     CDS             complement(2515..2706)
                     /codon_start=1
                     /gene="rop"
                     /product="Rop protein, which maintains plasmids at low copy
                     number"
                     /label=rop
                     /translation="MTKQEKTALNMARFIRSQTLTLLEKLNELDADEQADICESLHDHA
                     DELYRSCLARFGDDGENL"
     CDS             complement(3515..4597)
                     /codon_start=1
                     /gene="lacI"
                     /product="lac repressor"
                     /label=lacI
                     /note="The lac repressor binds to the lac operator to 
                     inhibit transcription in E. coli. This inhibition can be 
                     relieved by adding lactose or 
                     isopropyl-beta-D-thiogalactopyranoside (IPTG)."
                     /translation="MKPVTLYDVAEYAGVSYQTVSRVVNQASHVSAKTREKVEAAMAEL
                     NYIPNRVAQQLAGKQSLLIGVATSSLALHAPSQIVAAIKSRADQLGASVVVSMVERSGV
                     EACKAAVHNLLAQRVSGLIINYPLDDQDAIAVEAACTNVPALFLDVSDQTPINSIIFSH
                     EDGTRLGVEHLVALGHQQIALLAGPLSSVSARLRLAGWHKYLTRNQIQPIAEREGDWSA
                     MSGFQQTMQMLNEGIVPTAMLVANDQMALGAMRAITESGLRVGADISVVGYDDTEDSSC
                     YIPPLTTIKQDFRLLGQTSVDRLLQLSQGQAVKGNQLLPVSLVKRKTTLAPNTQTASPR
                     ALADSLMQLARQVSRLESGQ"
     promoter        complement(4598..4675)
                     /gene="lacI"
                     /label=lacI promoter
     promoter        4984..5002
                     /label=T7 promoter
                     /note="promoter for bacteriophage T7 RNA polymerase"
     protein_bind    5003..5027
                     /label=lac operator
                     /bound_moiety="lac repressor encoded by lacI"
                     /note="The lac repressor binds to the lac operator to 
                     inhibit transcription in E. coli. This inhibition can be 
                     relieved by adding lactose or 
                     isopropyl-beta-D-thiogalactopyranoside (IPTG)."
     RBS             5042..5064
                     /note="efficient ribosome binding site from bacteriophage 
                     T7 gene 10 (Olins and Rangwala, 1989)"
     CDS             5075..5092
                     /codon_start=1
                     /product="6xHis affinity tag"
                     /label=6xHis
                     /translation="HHHHHH"
     CDS             5093..5806
                     /codon_start=1
                     /product="enhanced GFP with monomerizing A206K mutation 
                     (Zacharias et al., 2002)"
                     /label=mEGFP
                     /note="mammalian codon-optimized"
                     /translation="VSKGEELFTGVVPILVELDGDVNGHKFSVSGEGEGDATYGKLTLK
                     FICTTGKLPVPWPTLVTTLTYGVQCFSRYPDHMKQHDFFKSAMPEGYVQERTIFFKDDG
                     NYKTRAEVKFEGDTLVNRIELKGIDFKEDGNILGHKLEYNYNSHNVYIMADKQKNGIKV
                     NFKIRHNIEDGSVQLADHYQQNTPIGDGPVLLPDNHYLSTQSKLSKDPNEKRDHMVLLE
                     FVTAAGITLGMDELYK"
     CDS             5807..5818
                     /codon_start=1
                     /label=GGGS linker
                     /translation="GGGS"
     CDS             5819..5839
                     /codon_start=1
                     /product="tobacco etch virus (TEV) protease recognition and
                     cleavage site"
                     /label=TEV site
                     /translation="ENLYFQG"
     CDS             5840..5989
                     /codon_start=1
                     /label=SYNZIP2
                     /translation="ARNAYLRKKIARLKKDNLQLERDEQNLEKIIANLRDEIARLENEV
                     ASHEQ"
     terminator      6086..6133
                     /label=T7 terminator
                     /note="transcription terminator for bacteriophage T7 RNA 
                     polymerase"
ORIGIN
        1 tggcgaatgg gnnnnnnnnn nnnnnnnnnn nnnnnnnnnn nnnnnnnnnn nnnnnnnnnn
       61 nnnnnnnnnn nnnnnnnnnn nnnnnnnnnn nnnnnnnnnn nnnnnnnnnn nnnnnnnnnn
      121 nnnnnnnnnn nnnnncnnnn nnnnnnnnnn nnnnnnnnnn nnnnnnnnnn nnnnnnnnnn
      181 nnnnnnnnnn nnnnnnnnnn nnnnnnnnnn nnnnnnnnnn nnnnnnnann nnnnnnnnnn
      241 nnnnnnnnnn nnnnnnnnnn nnnnnnnnnn nnnnnnncct ttgacgttgg agtccacgtt
      301 ctttaatagt ggactcttgt tccaaactgg aacaacactc aaccctatct cggtctattc
      361 ttttgattta taagggattt tgccgatttc ggcctattgg ttaaaaaatg agctgattta
      421 acaaaaattt aacgcgaatt ttaacaaaat attaacgttt acaatttcag gtggcacttt
      481 tcggggaaat gtgcgcggaa cccctatttg tttatttttc taaatacatt caaatatgta
      541 tccgctcatg aattaattct tagaaaaact catcgagcat caaatgaaac tgcaatttat
      601 tcatatcagg attatcaata ccatattttt gaaaaagccg tttctgtaat gaaggagaaa
      661 actcaccgag gcagttccat aggatggcaa gatcctggta tcggtctgcg attccgactc
      721 gtccaacatc aatacaacct attaatttcc cctcgtcaaa aataaggtta tcaagtgaga
      781 aatcaccatg agtgacgact gaatccggtg agaatggcaa aagtttatgc atttctttcc
      841 agacttgttc aacaggccag ccattacgct cgtcatcaaa atcactcgca tcaaccaaac
      901 cgttattcat tcgtgattgc gcctgagcga gacgaaatac gcgatcgctg ttaaaaggac
      961 aattacaaac aggaatcgaa tgcaaccggc gcaggaacac tgccagcgca tcaacaatat
     1021 tttcacctga atcaggatat tcttctaata cctggaatgc tgttttcccg gggatcgcag
     1081 tggtgagtaa ccatgcatca tcaggagtac ggataaaatg cttgatggtc ggaagaggca
     1141 taaattccgt cagccagttt agtctgacca tctcatctgt aacatcattg gcaacgctac
     1201 ctttgccatg tttcagaaac aactctggcg catcgggctt cccatacaat cgatagattg
     1261 tcgcacctga ttgcccgaca ttatcgcgag cccatttata cccatataaa tcagcatcca
     1321 tgttggaatt taatcgcggc ctagagcaag acgtttcccg ttgaatatgg ctcataacac
     1381 cccttgtatt actgtttatg taagcagaca gttttattgt tcatgaccaa aatcccttaa
     1441 cgtgagtttt cgttccactg agcgtcagac cccgtagaaa agatcaaagg atcttcttga
     1501 gatccttttt ttctgcgcgt aatctgctgc ttgcaaacaa aaaaaccacc gctaccagcg
     1561 gtggtttgtt tgccggatca agagctacca actctttttc cgaaggtaac tggcttcagc
     1621 agagcgcaga taccaaatac tgtccttcta gtgtagccgt agttaggcca ccacttcaag
     1681 aactctgtag caccgcctac atacctcgct ctgctaatcc tgttaccagt ggctgctgcc
     1741 agtggcgata agtcgtgtct taccgggttg gactcaagac gatagttacc ggataaggcg
     1801 cagcggtcgg gctgaacggg gggttcgtgc acacagccca gcttggagcg aacgacctac
     1861 accgaactga gatacctaca gcgtgagcta tgagaaagcg ccacgcttcc cgaagggaga
     1921 aaggcggaca ggtatccggt aagcggcagg gtcggaacag gagagcgcac gagggagctt
     1981 ccagggggaa acgcctggta tctttatagt cctgtcgggt ttcgccacct ctgacttgag
     2041 cgtcgatttt tgtgatgctc gtcagggggg cggagcctat ggaaaaacgc cagcaacgcg
     2101 gcctttttac ggttcctggc cttttgctgg ccttttgctc acatgttctt tcctgcgtta
     2161 tcccctgatt ctgtggataa ccgtattacc gcctttgagt gagctgatac cgctcgccgc
     2221 agccgaacga ccgagcgcag cgagtcagtg agcgaggaag cggaagagcg cctgatgcgg
     2281 tattttctcc ttacgcatct gtgcggtatt tcacaccgca tatatggtgc actctcagta
     2341 caatctgctc tgatgccgca tagttaagcc agtatacact ccgctatcgc tacgtgactg
     2401 ggtcatggct gcgccccgac acccgccaac acccgctgac gcgccctgac gggcttgtct
     2461 gctcccggca tccgcttaca gacaagctgt gaccgtctcc gggagctgca tgtgtcagag
     2521 gttttcaccg tcatcaccga aacgcgcgag gcagctgcgg taaagctcat cagcgtggtc
     2581 gtgaagcgat tcacagatgt ctgcctgttc atccgcgtcc agctcgttga gtttctccag
     2641 aagcgttaat gtctggcttc tgataaagcg ggccatgtta agggcggttt tttcctgttt
     2701 ggtcactgat gcctccgtgt aagggggatt tctgttcatg ggggtaatga taccgatgaa
     2761 acgagagagg atgctcacga tacgggttac tgatgatgaa catgcccggt tactggaacg
     2821 ttgtgagggt aaacaactgg cggtatggat gcggcgggac cagagaaaaa tcactcaggg
     2881 tcaatgccag cgcttcgtta atacagatgt aggtgttcca cagggtagcc agcagcatcc
     2941 tgcgatgcag atccggaaca taatggtgca gggcgctgac ttccgcgttt ccagacttta
     3001 cgaaacacgg aaaccgaaga ccattcatgt tgttgctcag gtcgcagacg ttttgcagca
     3061 gcagtcgctt cacgttcgct cgcgtatcgg tgattcattc tgctaaccag taaggcaacc
     3121 ccgccagcct agccgggtcc tcaacgacag gagcacgatc atgcgcaccc gtggggccgc
     3181 catgccggcg ataatggcct gcttctcgcc gaaacgtttg gtggcgggac cagtgacgaa
     3241 ggcttgagcg agggcgtgca agattccgaa taccgcaagc gacaggccga tcatcgtcgc
     3301 gctccagcga aagcggtcct cgccgaaaat gacccagagc gctgccggca cctgtcctac
     3361 gagttgcatg ataaagaaga cagtcataag tgcggcgacg atagtcatgc cccgcgccca
     3421 ccggaaggag ctgactgggt tgaaggctct caagggcatc ggtcgagatc ccggtgccta
     3481 atgagtgagc taacttacat taattgcgtt gcgctcactg cccgctttcc agtcgggaaa
     3541 cctgtcgtgc cagctgcatt aatgaatcgg ccaacgcgcg gggagaggcg gtttgcgtat
     3601 tgggcgccag ggtggttttt cttttcacca gtgagacggg caacagctga ttgcccttca
     3661 ccgcctggcc ctgagagagt tgcagcaagc ggtccacgct ggtttgcccc agcaggcgaa
     3721 aatcctgttt gatggtggtt aacggcggga tataacatga gctgtcttcg gtatcgtcgt
     3781 atcccactac cgagatatcc gcaccaacgc gcagcccgga ctcggtaatg gcgcgcattg
     3841 cgcccagcgc catctgatcg ttggcaacca gcatcgcagt gggaacgatg ccctcattca
     3901 gcatttgcat ggtttgttga aaaccggaca tggcactcca gtcgccttcc cgttccgcta
     3961 tcggctgaat ttgattgcga gtgagatatt tatgccagcc agccagacgc agacgcgccg
     4021 agacagaact taatgggccc gctaacagcg cgatttgctg gtgacccaat gcgaccagat
     4081 gctccacgcc cagtcgcgta ccgtcttcat gggagaaaat aatactgttg atgggtgtct
     4141 ggtcagagac atcaagaaat aacgccggaa cattagtgca ggcagcttcc acagcaatgg
     4201 catcctggtc atccagcgga tagttaatga tcagcccact gacgcgttgc gcgagaagat
     4261 tgtgcaccgc cgctttacag gcttcgacgc cgcttcgttc taccatcgac accaccacgc
     4321 tggcacccag ttgatcggcg cgagatttaa tcgccgcgac aatttgcgac ggcgcgtgca
     4381 gggccagact ggaggtggca acgccaatca gcaacgactg tttgcccgcc agttgttgtg
     4441 ccacgcggtt gggaatgtaa ttcagctccg ccatcgccgc ttccactttt tcccgcgttt
     4501 tcgcagaaac gtggctggcc tggttcacca cgcgggaaac ggtctgataa gagacaccgg
     4561 catactctgc gacatcgtat aacgttactg gtttcacatt caccaccctg aattgactct
     4621 cttccgggcg ctatcatgcc ataccgcgaa aggttttgcg ccattcgatg gtgtccggga
     4681 tctcgacgct ctcccttatg cgactcctgc attaggaagc agcccagtag taggttgagg
     4741 ccgttgagca ccgccgccgc aaggaatggt gcatgcaagg agatggcgcc caacagtccc
     4801 ccggccacgg ggcctgccac catacccacg ccgaaacaag cgctcatgag cccgaagtgg
     4861 cgagcccgat cttccccatc ggtgatgtcg gcgatatagg cgccagcaac cgcacctgtg
     4921 gcgccggtga tgccggccac gatgcgtccg gcgtagagga tcgagatctc gatcccgcga
     4981 aattaatacg actcactata ggggaattgt gagcggataa caattcccct ctagaaataa
     5041 ttttgtttaa ctttaagaag gagatataca tatgcatcac caccatcatc atgtgagcaa
     5101 gggcgaggag ctgttcaccg gggtggtgcc catcctggtc gagctggacg gcgacgtaaa
     5161 cggccacaag ttcagcgtgt ccggcgaggg cgagggcgat gccacctacg gcaagctgac
     5221 cctgaagttc atctgcacca ccggcaagct gcccgtgccc tggcccaccc tcgtgaccac
     5281 cctgacctac ggcgtgcagt gcttcagccg ctaccccgac cacatgaagc agcacgactt
     5341 cttcaagtcc gccatgcccg aaggctacgt ccaggagcgc accatcttct tcaaggacga
     5401 cggcaactac aagacccgcg ccgaggtgaa gttcgagggc gacaccctgg tgaaccgcat
     5461 cgagctgaag ggcatcgact tcaaggagga cggcaacatc ctggggcaca agctggagta
     5521 caactacaac agccacaacg tctatatcat ggccgacaag cagaagaacg gcatcaaggt
     5581 gaacttcaag atccgccaca acatcgagga cggcagcgtg cagctcgccg accactacca
     5641 gcagaacacc cccatcggcg acggccccgt gctgctgccc gacaaccact acctgagcac
     5701 ccagtccaag ctgagcaaag accccaacga gaagcgcgat cacatggtcc tgctggagtt
     5761 cgtgaccgcc gccgggatca ctctcggcat ggacgagctg tacaagggcg gcggatctga
     5821 gaatttatat ttccagggcg ctcgtaatgc atacctgcgt aaaaaaatcg cgcgtttaaa
     5881 aaaagacaac ttgcaacttg agcgcgacga acaaaatttg gagaaaataa tcgccaacct
     5941 tcgggacgag atcgcgcgtc tggaaaacga ggtggcttcg catgagcaat aatgactcga
     6001 gcaccaccac caccaccact gagatccggc tgctaacaaa gcccgaaagg aagctgagtt
     6061 ggctgctgcc accgctgagc aataactagc ataacccctt ggggcctcta aacgggtctt
     6121 gaggggtttt ttgctgaaag gaggaactat atccggat
//
