# Supplementary material for: Controllable protein phase separation and modular recruitment to form responsive membraneless organelles
Source: Nat Commun. 2018 Jul 30;9:2985. doi: 10.1038/s41467-018-05403-1 (PMC6065366; doi:10.1038/s41467-018-05403-1)
Supplement: Supplementary file 3 — Supplementary Data 1 [file 41467_2018_5403_MOESM3_ESM.zip › SI plasmids - gb format/pET_RGG.gb]

LOCUS       Exported                5738 bp ds-DNA     circular SYN 05-JUN-2018
DEFINITION  synthetic circular DNA.
ACCESSION   .
VERSION     .
KEYWORDS    .
SOURCE      synthetic DNA construct
  ORGANISM  synthetic DNA construct
REFERENCE   1  (bases 1 to 5738)
  AUTHORS   BSchuster
  TITLE     Direct Submission
  JOURNAL   Exported Jun 5, 2018 from SnapGene 4.1.9
            http://www.snapgene.com
FEATURES             Location/Qualifiers
     source          1..5738
                     /organism="synthetic DNA construct"
                     /mol_type="other DNA"
     rep_origin      12..467
                     /direction=RIGHT
                     /label=f1 ori
                     /note="f1 bacteriophage origin of replication; arrow 
                     indicates direction of (+) strand synthesis"
     CDS             complement(560..1375)
                     /codon_start=1
                     /gene="aph(3')-Ia"
                     /product="aminoglycoside phosphotransferase"
                     /label=KanR
                     /note="confers resistance to kanamycin in bacteria or G418 
                     (Geneticin(R)) in eukaryotes"
                     /translation="MSHIQRETSCSRPRLNSNMDADLYGYKWARDNVGQSGATIYRLYG
                     KPDAPELFLKHGKGSVANDVTDEMVRLNWLTEFMPLPTIKHFIRTPDDAWLLTTAIPGK
                     TAFQVLEEYPDSGENIVDALAVFLRRLHSIPVCNCPFNSDRVFRLAQAQSRMNNGLVDA
                     SDFDDERNGWPVEQVWKEMHKLLPFSPDSVVTHGDFSLDNLIFDEGKLIGCIDVGRVGI
                     ADRYQDLAILWNCLGEFSPSLQKRLFQKYGIDNPDMNKLQFHLMLDEFF"
     rep_origin      1497..2085
                     /direction=RIGHT
                     /label=ori
                     /note="high-copy-number ColE1/pMB1/pBR322/pUC origin of 
                     replication"
     misc_feature    2271..2413
                     /label=bom
                     /note="basis of mobility region from pBR322"
     CDS             complement(2515..2706)
                     /codon_start=1
                     /gene="rop"
                     /product="Rop protein, which maintains plasmids at low copy
                     number"
                     /label=rop
                     /translation="MTKQEKTALNMARFIRSQTLTLLEKLNELDADEQADICESLHDHA
                     DELYRSCLARFGDDGENL"
     CDS             complement(3515..4597)
                     /codon_start=1
                     /gene="lacI"
                     /product="lac repressor"
                     /label=lacI
                     /note="The lac repressor binds to the lac operator to 
                     inhibit transcription in E. coli. This inhibition can be 
                     relieved by adding lactose or 
                     isopropyl-beta-D-thiogalactopyranoside (IPTG)."
                     /translation="MKPVTLYDVAEYAGVSYQTVSRVVNQASHVSAKTREKVEAAMAEL
                     NYIPNRVAQQLAGKQSLLIGVATSSLALHAPSQIVAAIKSRADQLGASVVVSMVERSGV
                     EACKAAVHNLLAQRVSGLIINYPLDDQDAIAVEAACTNVPALFLDVSDQTPINSIIFSH
                     EDGTRLGVEHLVALGHQQIALLAGPLSSVSARLRLAGWHKYLTRNQIQPIAEREGDWSA
                     MSGFQQTMQMLNEGIVPTAMLVANDQMALGAMRAITESGLRVGADISVVGYDDTEDSSC
                     YIPPLTTIKQDFRLLGQTSVDRLLQLSQGQAVKGNQLLPVSLVKRKTTLAPNTQTASPR
                     ALADSLMQLARQVSRLESGQ"
     promoter        complement(4598..4675)
                     /gene="lacI"
                     /label=lacI promoter
     promoter        4984..5002
                     /label=T7 promoter
                     /note="promoter for bacteriophage T7 RNA polymerase"
     protein_bind    5003..5027
                     /label=lac operator
                     /bound_moiety="lac repressor encoded by lacI"
                     /note="The lac repressor binds to the lac operator to 
                     inhibit transcription in E. coli. This inhibition can be 
                     relieved by adding lactose or 
                     isopropyl-beta-D-thiogalactopyranoside (IPTG)."
     RBS             5042..5064
                     /note="efficient ribosome binding site from bacteriophage 
                     T7 gene 10 (Olins and Rangwala, 1989)"
     CDS             5075..5575
                     /codon_start=1
                     /label=RGG domain
                     /translation="ESNQSNNGGSGNAALNRGGRYVPPHLRGGDGGAAAAASAGGDDRR
                     GGAGGGGYRRGGGNSGGGGGGGYDRGYNDNRDDRDNRGGSGGYGRDRNYEDRGYNGGGG
                     GGGNRGYNNNRGGGGGGYNRQDRGDGGSSNFSRGGYNNRDEGSDNRGSGRSYNNDRRDN
                     GGDG"
     CDS             5582..5599
                     /codon_start=1
                     /product="6xHis affinity tag"
                     /label=6xHis
                     /translation="HHHHHH"
     terminator      5666..5713
                     /label=T7 terminator
                     /note="transcription terminator for bacteriophage T7 RNA 
                     polymerase"
ORIGIN
        1 tggcgaatgg gnnnnnnnnn nnnnnnnnnn nnnnnnnnnn nnnnnnnnnn nnnnnnnnnn
       61 nnnnnnnnnn nnnnnnnnnn nnnnnnnnnn nnnnnnnnnn nnnnnnnnnn nnnnnnnnnn
      121 nnnnnnnnnn nnnnncnnnn nnnnnnnnnn nnnnnnnnnn nnnnnnnnnn nnnnnnnnnn
      181 nnnnnnnnnn nnnnnnnnnn nnnnnnnnnn nnnnnnnnnn nnnnnnnann nnnnnnnnnn
      241 nnnnnnnnnn nnnnnnnnnn nnnnnnnnnn nnnnnnncct ttgacgttgg agtccacgtt
      301 ctttaatagt ggactcttgt tccaaactgg aacaacactc aaccctatct cggtctattc
      361 ttttgattta taagggattt tgccgatttc ggcctattgg ttaaaaaatg agctgattta
      421 acaaaaattt aacgcgaatt ttaacaaaat attaacgttt acaatttcag gtggcacttt
      481 tcggggaaat gtgcgcggaa cccctatttg tttatttttc taaatacatt caaatatgta
      541 tccgctcatg aattaattct tagaaaaact catcgagcat caaatgaaac tgcaatttat
      601 tcatatcagg attatcaata ccatattttt gaaaaagccg tttctgtaat gaaggagaaa
      661 actcaccgag gcagttccat aggatggcaa gatcctggta tcggtctgcg attccgactc
      721 gtccaacatc aatacaacct attaatttcc cctcgtcaaa aataaggtta tcaagtgaga
      781 aatcaccatg agtgacgact gaatccggtg agaatggcaa aagtttatgc atttctttcc
      841 agacttgttc aacaggccag ccattacgct cgtcatcaaa atcactcgca tcaaccaaac
      901 cgttattcat tcgtgattgc gcctgagcga gacgaaatac gcgatcgctg ttaaaaggac
      961 aattacaaac aggaatcgaa tgcaaccggc gcaggaacac tgccagcgca tcaacaatat
     1021 tttcacctga atcaggatat tcttctaata cctggaatgc tgttttcccg gggatcgcag
     1081 tggtgagtaa ccatgcatca tcaggagtac ggataaaatg cttgatggtc ggaagaggca
     1141 taaattccgt cagccagttt agtctgacca tctcatctgt aacatcattg gcaacgctac
     1201 ctttgccatg tttcagaaac aactctggcg catcgggctt cccatacaat cgatagattg
     1261 tcgcacctga ttgcccgaca ttatcgcgag cccatttata cccatataaa tcagcatcca
     1321 tgttggaatt taatcgcggc ctagagcaag acgtttcccg ttgaatatgg ctcataacac
     1381 cccttgtatt actgtttatg taagcagaca gttttattgt tcatgaccaa aatcccttaa
     1441 cgtgagtttt cgttccactg agcgtcagac cccgtagaaa agatcaaagg atcttcttga
     1501 gatccttttt ttctgcgcgt aatctgctgc ttgcaaacaa aaaaaccacc gctaccagcg
     1561 gtggtttgtt tgccggatca agagctacca actctttttc cgaaggtaac tggcttcagc
     1621 agagcgcaga taccaaatac tgtccttcta gtgtagccgt agttaggcca ccacttcaag
     1681 aactctgtag caccgcctac atacctcgct ctgctaatcc tgttaccagt ggctgctgcc
     1741 agtggcgata agtcgtgtct taccgggttg gactcaagac gatagttacc ggataaggcg
     1801 cagcggtcgg gctgaacggg gggttcgtgc acacagccca gcttggagcg aacgacctac
     1861 accgaactga gatacctaca gcgtgagcta tgagaaagcg ccacgcttcc cgaagggaga
     1921 aaggcggaca ggtatccggt aagcggcagg gtcggaacag gagagcgcac gagggagctt
     1981 ccagggggaa acgcctggta tctttatagt cctgtcgggt ttcgccacct ctgacttgag
     2041 cgtcgatttt tgtgatgctc gtcagggggg cggagcctat ggaaaaacgc cagcaacgcg
     2101 gcctttttac ggttcctggc cttttgctgg ccttttgctc acatgttctt tcctgcgtta
     2161 tcccctgatt ctgtggataa ccgtattacc gcctttgagt gagctgatac cgctcgccgc
     2221 agccgaacga ccgagcgcag cgagtcagtg agcgaggaag cggaagagcg cctgatgcgg
     2281 tattttctcc ttacgcatct gtgcggtatt tcacaccgca tatatggtgc actctcagta
     2341 caatctgctc tgatgccgca tagttaagcc agtatacact ccgctatcgc tacgtgactg
     2401 ggtcatggct gcgccccgac acccgccaac acccgctgac gcgccctgac gggcttgtct
     2461 gctcccggca tccgcttaca gacaagctgt gaccgtctcc gggagctgca tgtgtcagag
     2521 gttttcaccg tcatcaccga aacgcgcgag gcagctgcgg taaagctcat cagcgtggtc
     2581 gtgaagcgat tcacagatgt ctgcctgttc atccgcgtcc agctcgttga gtttctccag
     2641 aagcgttaat gtctggcttc tgataaagcg ggccatgtta agggcggttt tttcctgttt
     2701 ggtcactgat gcctccgtgt aagggggatt tctgttcatg ggggtaatga taccgatgaa
     2761 acgagagagg atgctcacga tacgggttac tgatgatgaa catgcccggt tactggaacg
     2821 ttgtgagggt aaacaactgg cggtatggat gcggcgggac cagagaaaaa tcactcaggg
     2881 tcaatgccag cgcttcgtta atacagatgt aggtgttcca cagggtagcc agcagcatcc
     2941 tgcgatgcag atccggaaca taatggtgca gggcgctgac ttccgcgttt ccagacttta
     3001 cgaaacacgg aaaccgaaga ccattcatgt tgttgctcag gtcgcagacg ttttgcagca
     3061 gcagtcgctt cacgttcgct cgcgtatcgg tgattcattc tgctaaccag taaggcaacc
     3121 ccgccagcct agccgggtcc tcaacgacag gagcacgatc atgcgcaccc gtggggccgc
     3181 catgccggcg ataatggcct gcttctcgcc gaaacgtttg gtggcgggac cagtgacgaa
     3241 ggcttgagcg agggcgtgca agattccgaa taccgcaagc gacaggccga tcatcgtcgc
     3301 gctccagcga aagcggtcct cgccgaaaat gacccagagc gctgccggca cctgtcctac
     3361 gagttgcatg ataaagaaga cagtcataag tgcggcgacg atagtcatgc cccgcgccca
     3421 ccggaaggag ctgactgggt tgaaggctct caagggcatc ggtcgagatc ccggtgccta
     3481 atgagtgagc taacttacat taattgcgtt gcgctcactg cccgctttcc agtcgggaaa
     3541 cctgtcgtgc cagctgcatt aatgaatcgg ccaacgcgcg gggagaggcg gtttgcgtat
     3601 tgggcgccag ggtggttttt cttttcacca gtgagacggg caacagctga ttgcccttca
     3661 ccgcctggcc ctgagagagt tgcagcaagc ggtccacgct ggtttgcccc agcaggcgaa
     3721 aatcctgttt gatggtggtt aacggcggga tataacatga gctgtcttcg gtatcgtcgt
     3781 atcccactac cgagatatcc gcaccaacgc gcagcccgga ctcggtaatg gcgcgcattg
     3841 cgcccagcgc catctgatcg ttggcaacca gcatcgcagt gggaacgatg ccctcattca
     3901 gcatttgcat ggtttgttga aaaccggaca tggcactcca gtcgccttcc cgttccgcta
     3961 tcggctgaat ttgattgcga gtgagatatt tatgccagcc agccagacgc agacgcgccg
     4021 agacagaact taatgggccc gctaacagcg cgatttgctg gtgacccaat gcgaccagat
     4081 gctccacgcc cagtcgcgta ccgtcttcat gggagaaaat aatactgttg atgggtgtct
     4141 ggtcagagac atcaagaaat aacgccggaa cattagtgca ggcagcttcc acagcaatgg
     4201 catcctggtc atccagcgga tagttaatga tcagcccact gacgcgttgc gcgagaagat
     4261 tgtgcaccgc cgctttacag gcttcgacgc cgcttcgttc taccatcgac accaccacgc
     4321 tggcacccag ttgatcggcg cgagatttaa tcgccgcgac aatttgcgac ggcgcgtgca
     4381 gggccagact ggaggtggca acgccaatca gcaacgactg tttgcccgcc agttgttgtg
     4441 ccacgcggtt gggaatgtaa ttcagctccg ccatcgccgc ttccactttt tcccgcgttt
     4501 tcgcagaaac gtggctggcc tggttcacca cgcgggaaac ggtctgataa gagacaccgg
     4561 catactctgc gacatcgtat aacgttactg gtttcacatt caccaccctg aattgactct
     4621 cttccgggcg ctatcatgcc ataccgcgaa aggttttgcg ccattcgatg gtgtccggga
     4681 tctcgacgct ctcccttatg cgactcctgc attaggaagc agcccagtag taggttgagg
     4741 ccgttgagca ccgccgccgc aaggaatggt gcatgcaagg agatggcgcc caacagtccc
     4801 ccggccacgg ggcctgccac catacccacg ccgaaacaag cgctcatgag cccgaagtgg
     4861 cgagcccgat cttccccatc ggtgatgtcg gcgatatagg cgccagcaac cgcacctgtg
     4921 gcgccggtga tgccggccac gatgcgtccg gcgtagagga tcgagatctc gatcccgcga
     4981 aattaatacg actcactata ggggaattgt gagcggataa caattcccct ctagaaataa
     5041 ttttgtttaa ctttaagaag gagatataca tatggaatcc aatcaatcca ataacggtgg
     5101 ctcgggtaat gccgctctga atcgtggtgg ccgctacgtg ccgccgcatc tgcgtggtgg
     5161 cgatggtggt gcagcagcag ctgcatctgc tggcggtgat gaccgtcgcg gcggtgcggg
     5221 cggtggcggt tatcgtcgcg gcggtggcaa tagtggtggc ggtggcggtg gcggttatga
     5281 tcgtggttac aatgacaacc gtgatgaccg cgataaccgt ggcggttccg gcggttacgg
     5341 tcgtgatcgt aattatgaag accgtggtta caacggcggt ggcggtggcg gtggcaatcg
     5401 tggctataac aataaccgtg gtggcggtgg cggtggctac aatcgccagg atcgtggtga
     5461 cggtggcagc tctaactttt cgcgcggtgg ctataataac cgtgatgaag gcagcgacaa
     5521 ccgcggtagt ggccgttcct acaataacga tcgtcgcgac aatggtggcg atggcctcga
     5581 gcaccaccac caccaccact gagatccggc tgctaacaaa gcccgaaagg aagctgagtt
     5641 ggctgctgcc accgctgagc aataactagc ataacccctt ggggcctcta aacgggtctt
     5701 gaggggtttt ttgctgaaag gaggaactat atccggat
//
