# Supplementary material for: Controllable protein phase separation and modular recruitment to form responsive membraneless organelles
Source: Nat Commun. 2018 Jul 30;9:2985. doi: 10.1038/s41467-018-05403-1 (PMC6065366; doi:10.1038/s41467-018-05403-1)
Supplement: Supplementary file 3 — Supplementary Data 1 [file 41467_2018_5403_MOESM3_ESM.zip › SI plasmids - gb format/pcDNA_RGG-GFP-RGG_withTEVsite.gb]

LOCUS       Exported                7160 bp ds-DNA     circular SYN 06-JUN-2018
DEFINITION  synthetic circular DNA.
ACCESSION   .
VERSION     .
KEYWORDS    .
SOURCE      synthetic DNA construct
  ORGANISM  synthetic DNA construct
REFERENCE   1  (bases 1 to 7160)
  AUTHORS   BSchuster
  TITLE     Direct Submission
  JOURNAL   Exported Jun 6, 2018 from SnapGene 4.1.9
            http://www.snapgene.com
FEATURES             Location/Qualifiers
     source          1..7160
                     /organism="synthetic DNA construct"
                     /mol_type="other DNA"
     enhancer        235..614
                     /label=CMV enhancer
                     /note="human cytomegalovirus immediate early enhancer"
     promoter        615..818
                     /label=CMV promoter
                     /note="human cytomegalovirus (CMV) immediate early 
                     promoter"
     promoter        863..881
                     /label=T7 promoter
                     /note="promoter for bacteriophage T7 RNA polymerase"
     CDS             938..1438
                     /codon_start=1
                     /label=RGG domain
                     /translation="ESNQSNNGGSGNAALNRGGRYVPPHLRGGDGGAAAAASAGGDDRR
                     GGAGGGGYRRGGGNSGGGGGGGYDRGYNDNRDDRDNRGGSGGYGRDRNYEDRGYNGGGG
                     GGGNRGYNNNRGGGGGGYNRQDRGDGGSSNFSRGGYNNRDEGSDNRGSGRSYNNDRRDN
                     GGDG"
     CDS             1439..1453
                     /codon_start=1
                     /label=GGGGS linker
                     /translation="GGGGS"
     CDS             1457..1477
                     /codon_start=1
                     /product="tobacco etch virus (TEV) protease recognition and
                     cleavage site"
                     /label=TEV site
                     /translation="ENLYFQG"
     CDS             1478..2194
                     /codon_start=1
                     /product="enhanced GFP"
                     /label=EGFP
                     /note="mammalian codon-optimized"
                     /translation="MVSKGEELFTGVVPILVELDGDVNGHKFSVSGEGEGDATYGKLTL
                     KFICTTGKLPVPWPTLVTTLTYGVQCFSRYPDHMKQHDFFKSAMPEGYVQERTIFFKDD
                     GNYKTRAEVKFEGDTLVNRIELKGIDFKEDGNILGHKLEYNYNSHNVYIMADKQKNGIK
                     VNFKIRHNIEDGSVQLADHYQQNTPIGDGPVLLPDNHYLSTQSALSKDPNEKRDHMVLL
                     EFVTAAGITLGMDELYK"
     CDS             2201..2215
                     /codon_start=1
                     /label=GGGGS linker
                     /translation="GGGGS"
     CDS             2216..2716
                     /codon_start=1
                     /label=RGG domain
                     /translation="ESNQSNNGGSGNAALNRGGRYVPPHLRGGDGGAAAAASAGGDDRR
                     GGAGGGGYRRGGGNSGGGGGGGYDRGYNDNRDDRDNRGGSGGYGRDRNYEDRGYNGGGG
                     GGGNRGYNNNRGGGGGGYNRQDRGDGGSSNFSRGGYNNRDEGSDNRGSGRSYNNDRRDN
                     GGDG"
     polyA_signal    2760..2984
                     /label=bGH poly(A) signal
                     /note="bovine growth hormone polyadenylation signal"
     rep_origin      3030..3458
                     /direction=RIGHT
                     /label=f1 ori
                     /note="f1 bacteriophage origin of replication; arrow 
                     indicates direction of (+) strand synthesis"
     promoter        3472..3801
                     /label=SV40 promoter
                     /note="SV40 enhancer and early promoter"
     rep_origin      3652..3787
                     /label=SV40 ori
                     /note="SV40 origin of replication"
     CDS             3868..4662
                     /codon_start=1
                     /gene="aph(3')-II (or nptII)"
                     /product="aminoglycoside phosphotransferase from Tn5"
                     /label=NeoR/KanR
                     /note="confers resistance to neomycin, kanamycin, and G418 
                     (Geneticin(R))"
                     /translation="MIEQDGLHAGSPAAWVERLFGYDWAQQTIGCSDAAVFRLSAQGRP
                     VLFVKTDLSGALNELQDEAARLSWLATTGVPCAAVLDVVTEAGRDWLLLGEVPGQDLLS
                     SHLAPAEKVSIMADAMRRLHTLDPATCPFDHQAKHRIERARTRMEAGLVDQDDLDEEHQ
                     GLAPAELFARLKARMPDGEDLVVTHGDACLPNIMVENGRFSGFIDCGRLGVADRYQDIA
                     LATRDIAEELGGEWADRFLVLYGIAAPDSQRIAFYRLLDEFF"
     polyA_signal    4836..4957
                     /label=SV40 poly(A) signal
                     /note="SV40 polyadenylation signal"
     primer_bind     complement(5006..5022)
                     /label=M13 rev
                     /note="common sequencing primer, one of multiple similar 
                     variants"
     protein_bind    5030..5046
                     /label=lac operator
                     /bound_moiety="lac repressor encoded by lacI"
                     /note="The lac repressor binds to the lac operator to 
                     inhibit transcription in E. coli. This inhibition can be 
                     relieved by adding lactose or 
                     isopropyl-beta-D-thiogalactopyranoside (IPTG)."
     promoter        complement(5054..5084)
                     /label=lac promoter
                     /note="promoter for the E. coli lac operon"
     protein_bind    5099..5120
                     /label=CAP binding site
                     /bound_moiety="E. coli catabolite activator protein"
                     /note="CAP binding activates transcription in the presence 
                     of cAMP."
     rep_origin      complement(5408..5993)
                     /direction=LEFT
                     /label=ori
                     /note="high-copy-number ColE1/pMB1/pBR322/pUC origin of 
                     replication"
     CDS             complement(6164..7024)
                     /codon_start=1
                     /gene="bla"
                     /product="beta-lactamase"
                     /label=AmpR
                     /note="confers resistance to ampicillin, carbenicillin, and
                     related antibiotics"
                     /translation="MSIQHFRVALIPFFAAFCLPVFAHPETLVKVKDAEDQLGARVGYI
                     ELDLNSGKILESFRPEERFPMMSTFKVLLCGAVLSRIDAGQEQLGRRIHYSQNDLVEYS
                     PVTEKHLTDGMTVRELCSAAITMSDNTAANLLLTTIGGPKELTAFLHNMGDHVTRLDRW
                     EPELNEAIPNDERDTTMPVAMATTLRKLLTGELLTLASRQQLIDWMEADKVAGPLLRSA
                     LPAGWFIADKSGAGERGSRGIIAALGPDGKPSRIVVIYTTGSQATMDERNRQIAEIGAS
                     LIKHW"
     promoter        complement(7025..7129)
                     /gene="bla"
                     /label=AmpR promoter
ORIGIN
        1 gacggatcgg gagatctccc gatcccctat ggtgcactct cagtacaatc tgctctgatg
       61 ccgcatagtt aagccagtat ctgctccctg cttgtgtgtt ggaggtcgct gagtagtgcg
      121 cgagcaaaat ttaagctaca acaaggcaag gcttgaccga caattgcatg aagaatctgc
      181 ttagggttag gcgttttgcg ctgcttcgcg atgtacgggc cagatatacg cgttgacatt
      241 gattattgac tagttattaa tagtaatcaa ttacggggtc attagttcat agcccatata
      301 tggagttccg cgttacataa cttacggtaa atggcccgcc tggctgaccg cccaacgacc
      361 cccgcccatt gacgtcaata atgacgtatg ttcccatagt aacgccaata gggactttcc
      421 attgacgtca atgggtggag tatttacggt aaactgccca cttggcagta catcaagtgt
      481 atcatatgcc aagtacgccc cctattgacg tcaatgacgg taaatggccc gcctggcatt
      541 atgcccagta catgacctta tgggactttc ctacttggca gtacatctac gtattagtca
      601 tcgctattac catggtgatg cggttttggc agtacatcaa tgggcgtgga tagcggtttg
      661 actcacgggg atttccaagt ctccacccca ttgacgtcaa tgggagtttg ttttggcacc
      721 aaaatcaacg ggactttcca aaatgtcgta acaactccgc cccattgacg caaatgggcg
      781 gtaggcgtgt acggtgggag gtctatataa gcagagctct ctggctaact agagaaccca
      841 ctgcttactg gcttatcgaa attaatacga ctcactatag ggagacccaa gctggctagc
      901 gtttaaactt aagcttggta ccgagctcgg atccatggaa tcgaatcaat ctaacaacgg
      961 tggatcggga aacgcagcat tgaatcgtgg gggccgttac gtaccaccac acttgagagg
     1021 cggagatggt ggtgccgccg ctgctgcctc agccggaggc gacgacagac gcggtggggc
     1081 cgggggtggt ggctatcgta gaggtggtgg aaattcaggg ggcggcggcg gaggaggcta
     1141 cgatcgtgga tacaacgaca accgggatga ccgtgacaat cggggcggct ccggcggtta
     1201 tggccgggac agaaattacg aggatcgcgg ttataacggg ggtggtgggg gaggaggcaa
     1261 tcgcggctac aataataacc gcggtggggg tggaggcggc tataatcggc aggaccgtgg
     1321 agacggcggt tctagtaatt tctcgcgggg agggtataac aacagagatg agggctcaga
     1381 caacagaggc tcaggcagat catacaacaa cgatcggcgc gacaatggtg gtgacggggg
     1441 cggaggcggt tccctcgaga atttatattt ccagggcatg gtgagcaagg gcgaggagct
     1501 gttcaccggg gtggtgccca tcctggtcga gctggacggc gacgtaaacg gccacaagtt
     1561 cagcgtgtcc ggcgagggcg agggcgatgc cacctacggc aagctgaccc tgaagttcat
     1621 ctgcaccacc ggcaagctgc ccgtgccctg gcccaccctc gtgaccaccc tgacctacgg
     1681 cgtgcagtgc ttcagccgat atccagatca tatgaagcag cacgatttct ttaaaagtgc
     1741 gatgcccgag ggttatgttc aggagcgcac catcttcttc aaggacgacg ggaattataa
     1801 gacccgcgct gaggttaagt ttgaagggga tacccttgtt aacagaattg agctgaaggg
     1861 tatagacttt aaagaagatg gcaatatatt ggggcacaag ctcgaatata attacaacag
     1921 tcataacgta tatatcatgg ctgacaagca aaagaatggc ataaaagtga attttaagat
     1981 acgacacaat atagaggatg gtagcgtcca gcttgcggat cattaccagc agaatacacc
     2041 aattggtgac ggcccagtac tgctgccgga taatcactat ctcagtaccc agagtgcatt
     2101 gtccaaagac ccgaacgaga aacgcgatca catggtactg ctggaatttg taacggctgc
     2161 tggaattaca ttgggaatgg acgagttgta caaggaattc ggaggcggtg gaagcgagtc
     2221 taatcagagc aataacgggg gtagtggcaa tgccgcgctc aatcggggag gccgctacgt
     2281 gcctcctcac ctcagagggg gcgatggggg cgccgctgcc gctgcgagcg ccggtggcga
     2341 tgatcggcgg ggaggagcgg gtggaggtgg ttatcgccga ggtggcggga acagtggggg
     2401 tggaggaggc ggtggatatg atcgaggtta caacgacaat cgggacgatc gagataacag
     2461 agggggttca ggtggatacg gaagagacag gaattacgag gacagaggat acaatggcgg
     2521 aggcggtggg ggaggtaata gaggatacaa caataatcga ggaggcgggg ggggagggta
     2581 caatcgccaa gaccgcggtg atggaggaag ttctaacttt agcagaggtg gatacaacaa
     2641 tagggatgaa ggctcagaca acagaggttc tggtcgaagc tacaataacg acagacgcga
     2701 caacggtggc gatgggtaat aatctagagg gcccgtttaa acccgctgat cagcctcgac
     2761 tgtgccttct agttgccagc catctgttgt ttgcccctcc cccgtgcctt ccttgaccct
     2821 ggaaggtgcc actcccactg tcctttccta ataaaatgag gaaattgcat cgcattgtct
     2881 gagtaggtgt cattctattc tggggggtgg ggtggggcag gacagcaagg gggaggattg
     2941 ggaagacaat agcaggcatg ctggggatgc ggtgggctct atggcttctg aggcggaaag
     3001 aaccagctgg ggctctaggg ggtatccccn nnnnnnnnnn nnnnnnnnnn nnnnnnnnnn
     3061 nnnnnnnnnn nnnnnnnnnn nnnnnnnnnn nnnnnnnnnn nnnnnnnnnn nnnnnnnnnn
     3121 nnnnnnnnnn nnnnnnnnnn nnnnnnnnnn nnncnnnnnn nnnnnnnnnn nnnnnnnnnn
     3181 nnnnnnnnnn nnnnnnnnnn nnnnnnnnnn nnnnnnnnnn nnnnnnnnnn nnnnnnnnnn
     3241 nnnnnannnn nnnnnnnnnn nnnnnnnnnn nnnnnnnnnn nnnnnnnnnn nnnnnccttt
     3301 gacgttggag tccacgttct ttaatagtgg actcttgttc caaactggaa caacactcaa
     3361 ccctatctcg gtctattctt ttgatttata agggattttg ccgatttcgg cctattggtt
     3421 aaaaaatgag ctgatttaac aaaaatttaa cgcgaattaa ttctgtggaa tgtgtgtcag
     3481 ttagggtgtg gaaagtcccc aggctcccca gcaggcagaa gtatgcaaag catgcatctc
     3541 aattagtcag caaccaggtg tggaaagtcc ccaggctccc cagcaggcag aagtatgcaa
     3601 agcatgcatc tcaattagtc agcaaccata gtcccgcccc taactccgcc catcccgccc
     3661 ctaactccgc ccagttccgc ccattctccg ccccatggct gactaatttt ttttatttat
     3721 gcagaggccg aggccgcctc tgcctctgag ctattccaga agtagtgagg aggctttttt
     3781 ggaggcctag gcttttgcaa aaagctcccg ggagcttgta tatccatttt cggatctgat
     3841 caagagacag gatgaggatc gtttcgcatg attgaacaag atggattgca cgcaggttct
     3901 ccggccgctt gggtggagag gctattcggc tatgactggg cacaacagac aatcggctgc
     3961 tctgatgccg ccgtgttccg gctgtcagcg caggggcgcc cggttctttt tgtcaagacc
     4021 gacctgtccg gtgccctgaa tgaactgcag gacgaggcag cgcggctatc gtggctggcc
     4081 acgacgggcg ttccttgcgc agctgtgctc gacgttgtca ctgaagcggg aagggactgg
     4141 ctgctattgg gcgaagtgcc ggggcaggat ctcctgtcat ctcaccttgc tcctgccgag
     4201 aaagtatcca tcatggctga tgcaatgcgg cggctgcata cgcttgatcc ggctacctgc
     4261 ccattcgacc accaagcgaa acatcgcatc gagcgagcac gtactcggat ggaagccggt
     4321 cttgtcgatc aggatgatct ggacgaagag catcaggggc tcgcgccagc cgaactgttc
     4381 gccaggctca aggcgcgcat gcccgacggc gaggatctcg tcgtgaccca tggcgatgcc
     4441 tgcttgccga atatcatggt ggaaaatggc cgcttttctg gattcatcga ctgtggccgg
     4501 ctgggtgtgg cggaccgcta tcaggacata gcgttggcta cccgtgatat tgctgaagag
     4561 cttggcggcg aatgggctga ccgcttcctc gtgctttacg gtatcgccgc tcccgattcg
     4621 cagcgcatcg ccttctatcg ccttcttgac gagttcttct gagcgggact ctggggttcg
     4681 aaatgaccga ccaagcgacg cccaacctgc catcacgaga tttcgattcc accgccgcct
     4741 tctatgaaag gttgggcttc ggaatcgttt tccgggacgc cggctggatg atcctccagc
     4801 gcggggatct catgctggag ttcttcgccc accccaactt gtttattgca gcttataatg
     4861 gttacaaata aagcaatagc atcacaaatt tcacaaataa agcatttttt tcactgcatt
     4921 ctagttgtgg tttgtccaaa ctcatcaatg tatcttatca tgtctgtata ccgtcgacct
     4981 ctagctagag cttggcgtaa tcatggtcat agctgtttcc tgtgtgaaat tgttatccgc
     5041 tcacaattcc acacaacata cgagccggaa gcataaagtg taaagcctgg ggtgcctaat
     5101 gagtgagcta actcacatta attgcgttgc gctcactgcc cgctttccag tcgggaaacc
     5161 tgtcgtgcca gctgcattaa tgaatcggcc aacgcgcggg gagaggcggt ttgcgtattg
     5221 ggcgctcttc cgcttcctcg ctcactgact cgctgcgctc ggtcgttcgg ctgcggcgag
     5281 cggtatcagc tcactcaaag gcggtaatac ggttatccac agaatcaggg gataacgcag
     5341 gaaagaacat gtgagcaaaa ggccagcaaa aggccaggaa ccgtaaaaag gccgcgttgc
     5401 tggcgttttt ccataggctc cgcccccctg acgagcatca caaaaatcga cgctcaagtc
     5461 agaggtggcg aaacccgaca ggactataaa gataccaggc gtttccccct ggaagctccc
     5521 tcgtgcgctc tcctgttccg accctgccgc ttaccggata cctgtccgcc tttctccctt
     5581 cgggaagcgt ggcgctttct catagctcac gctgtaggta tctcagttcg gtgtaggtcg
     5641 ttcgctccaa gctgggctgt gtgcacgaac cccccgttca gcccgaccgc tgcgccttat
     5701 ccggtaacta tcgtcttgag tccaacccgg taagacacga cttatcgcca ctggcagcag
     5761 ccactggtaa caggattagc agagcgaggt atgtaggcgg tgctacagag ttcttgaagt
     5821 ggtggcctaa ctacggctac actagaagaa cagtatttgg tatctgcgct ctgctgaagc
     5881 cagttacctt cggaaaaaga gttggtagct cttgatccgg caaacaaacc accgctggta
     5941 gcggtttttt tgtttgcaag cagcagatta cgcgcagaaa aaaaggatct caagaagatc
     6001 ctttgatctt ttctacgggg tctgacgctc agtggaacga aaactcacgt taagggattt
     6061 tggtcatgag attatcaaaa aggatcttca cctagatcct tttaaattaa aaatgaagtt
     6121 ttaaatcaat ctaaagtata tatgagtaaa cttggtctga cagttaccaa tgcttaatca
     6181 gtgaggcacc tatctcagcg atctgtctat ttcgttcatc catagttgcc tgactccccg
     6241 tcgtgtagat aactacgata cgggagggct taccatctgg ccccagtgct gcaatgatac
     6301 cgcgagaccc acgctcaccg gctccagatt tatcagcaat aaaccagcca gccggaaggg
     6361 ccgagcgcag aagtggtcct gcaactttat ccgcctccat ccagtctatt aattgttgcc
     6421 gggaagctag agtaagtagt tcgccagtta atagtttgcg caacgttgtt gccattgcta
     6481 caggcatcgt ggtgtcacgc tcgtcgtttg gtatggcttc attcagctcc ggttcccaac
     6541 gatcaaggcg agttacatga tcccccatgt tgtgcaaaaa agcggttagc tccttcggtc
     6601 ctccgatcgt tgtcagaagt aagttggccg cagtgttatc actcatggtt atggcagcac
     6661 tgcataattc tcttactgtc atgccatccg taagatgctt ttctgtgact ggtgagtact
     6721 caaccaagtc attctgagaa tagtgtatgc ggcgaccgag ttgctcttgc ccggcgtcaa
     6781 tacgggataa taccgcgcca catagcagaa ctttaaaagt gctcatcatt ggaaaacgtt
     6841 cttcggggcg aaaactctca aggatcttac cgctgttgag atccagttcg atgtaaccca
     6901 ctcgtgcacc caactgatct tcagcatctt ttactttcac cagcgtttct gggtgagcaa
     6961 aaacaggaag gcaaaatgcc gcaaaaaagg gaataagggc gacacggaaa tgttgaatac
     7021 tcatactctt cctttttcaa tattattgaa gcatttatca gggttattgt ctcatgagcg
     7081 gatacatatt tgaatgtatt tagaaaaata aacaaatagg ggttccgcgc acatttcccc
     7141 gaaaagtgcc acctgacgtc
//
