# Supplementary material for: Controllable protein phase separation and modular recruitment to form responsive membraneless organelles
Source: Nat Commun. 2018 Jul 30;9:2985. doi: 10.1038/s41467-018-05403-1 (PMC6065366; doi:10.1038/s41467-018-05403-1)
Supplement: Supplementary file 3 — Supplementary Data 1 [file 41467_2018_5403_MOESM3_ESM.zip › SI plasmids - gb format/pcDNA_SZ1-RGG-GFP-RGG.gb]

LOCUS       Exported                7309 bp ds-DNA     circular SYN 07-JUN-2018
DEFINITION  synthetic circular DNA.
ACCESSION   .
VERSION     .
KEYWORDS    .
SOURCE      synthetic DNA construct
  ORGANISM  synthetic DNA construct
REFERENCE   1  (bases 1 to 7309)
  AUTHORS   BSchuster
  TITLE     Direct Submission
  JOURNAL   Exported Jun 7, 2018 from SnapGene 4.1.9
            http://www.snapgene.com
FEATURES             Location/Qualifiers
     source          1..7309
                     /organism="synthetic DNA construct"
                     /mol_type="other DNA"
     enhancer        235..614
                     /label=CMV enhancer
                     /note="human cytomegalovirus immediate early enhancer"
     promoter        615..818
                     /label=CMV promoter
                     /note="human cytomegalovirus (CMV) immediate early 
                     promoter"
     promoter        863..881
                     /label=T7 promoter
                     /note="promoter for bacteriophage T7 RNA polymerase"
     CDS             937..1077
                     /codon_start=1
                     /label=SYNZIP1
                     /translation="NLVAQLENEVASLENENETLKKKNLHKKDLIAYLEKEIANLRKKI
                     EE"
     CDS             1087..1587
                     /codon_start=1
                     /label=RGG domain
                     /translation="ESNQSNNGGSGNAALNRGGRYVPPHLRGGDGGAAAAASAGGDDRR
                     GGAGGGGYRRGGGNSGGGGGGGYDRGYNDNRDDRDNRGGSGGYGRDRNYEDRGYNGGGG
                     GGGNRGYNNNRGGGGGGYNRQDRGDGGSSNFSRGGYNNRDEGSDNRGSGRSYNNDRRDN
                     GGDG"
     CDS             1588..1602
                     /codon_start=1
                     /label=GGGGS linker
                     /translation="GGGGS"
     CDS             1606..1626
                     /codon_start=1
                     /product="tobacco etch virus (TEV) protease recognition and
                     cleavage site"
                     /label=TEV site
                     /translation="ENLYFQG"
     CDS             1627..2343
                     /codon_start=1
                     /product="enhanced GFP"
                     /label=EGFP
                     /note="mammalian codon-optimized"
                     /translation="MVSKGEELFTGVVPILVELDGDVNGHKFSVSGEGEGDATYGKLTL
                     KFICTTGKLPVPWPTLVTTLTYGVQCFSRYPDHMKQHDFFKSAMPEGYVQERTIFFKDD
                     GNYKTRAEVKFEGDTLVNRIELKGIDFKEDGNILGHKLEYNYNSHNVYIMADKQKNGIK
                     VNFKIRHNIEDGSVQLADHYQQNTPIGDGPVLLPDNHYLSTQSALSKDPNEKRDHMVLL
                     EFVTAAGITLGMDELYK"
     CDS             2350..2364
                     /codon_start=1
                     /label=GGGGS linker
                     /translation="GGGGS"
     CDS             2365..2865
                     /codon_start=1
                     /label=RGG domain
                     /translation="ESNQSNNGGSGNAALNRGGRYVPPHLRGGDGGAAAAASAGGDDRR
                     GGAGGGGYRRGGGNSGGGGGGGYDRGYNDNRDDRDNRGGSGGYGRDRNYEDRGYNGGGG
                     GGGNRGYNNNRGGGGGGYNRQDRGDGGSSNFSRGGYNNRDEGSDNRGSGRSYNNDRRDN
                     GGDG"
     polyA_signal    2909..3133
                     /label=bGH poly(A) signal
                     /note="bovine growth hormone polyadenylation signal"
     rep_origin      3179..3607
                     /direction=RIGHT
                     /label=f1 ori
                     /note="f1 bacteriophage origin of replication; arrow 
                     indicates direction of (+) strand synthesis"
     promoter        3621..3950
                     /label=SV40 promoter
                     /note="SV40 enhancer and early promoter"
     rep_origin      3801..3936
                     /label=SV40 ori
                     /note="SV40 origin of replication"
     CDS             4017..4811
                     /codon_start=1
                     /gene="aph(3')-II (or nptII)"
                     /product="aminoglycoside phosphotransferase from Tn5"
                     /label=NeoR/KanR
                     /note="confers resistance to neomycin, kanamycin, and G418 
                     (Geneticin(R))"
                     /translation="MIEQDGLHAGSPAAWVERLFGYDWAQQTIGCSDAAVFRLSAQGRP
                     VLFVKTDLSGALNELQDEAARLSWLATTGVPCAAVLDVVTEAGRDWLLLGEVPGQDLLS
                     SHLAPAEKVSIMADAMRRLHTLDPATCPFDHQAKHRIERARTRMEAGLVDQDDLDEEHQ
                     GLAPAELFARLKARMPDGEDLVVTHGDACLPNIMVENGRFSGFIDCGRLGVADRYQDIA
                     LATRDIAEELGGEWADRFLVLYGIAAPDSQRIAFYRLLDEFF"
     polyA_signal    4985..5106
                     /label=SV40 poly(A) signal
                     /note="SV40 polyadenylation signal"
     primer_bind     complement(5155..5171)
                     /label=M13 rev
                     /note="common sequencing primer, one of multiple similar 
                     variants"
     protein_bind    5179..5195
                     /label=lac operator
                     /bound_moiety="lac repressor encoded by lacI"
                     /note="The lac repressor binds to the lac operator to 
                     inhibit transcription in E. coli. This inhibition can be 
                     relieved by adding lactose or 
                     isopropyl-beta-D-thiogalactopyranoside (IPTG)."
     promoter        complement(5203..5233)
                     /label=lac promoter
                     /note="promoter for the E. coli lac operon"
     protein_bind    5248..5269
                     /label=CAP binding site
                     /bound_moiety="E. coli catabolite activator protein"
                     /note="CAP binding activates transcription in the presence 
                     of cAMP."
     rep_origin      complement(5557..6142)
                     /direction=LEFT
                     /label=ori
                     /note="high-copy-number ColE1/pMB1/pBR322/pUC origin of 
                     replication"
     CDS             complement(6313..7173)
                     /codon_start=1
                     /gene="bla"
                     /product="beta-lactamase"
                     /label=AmpR
                     /note="confers resistance to ampicillin, carbenicillin, and
                     related antibiotics"
                     /translation="MSIQHFRVALIPFFAAFCLPVFAHPETLVKVKDAEDQLGARVGYI
                     ELDLNSGKILESFRPEERFPMMSTFKVLLCGAVLSRIDAGQEQLGRRIHYSQNDLVEYS
                     PVTEKHLTDGMTVRELCSAAITMSDNTAANLLLTTIGGPKELTAFLHNMGDHVTRLDRW
                     EPELNEAIPNDERDTTMPVAMATTLRKLLTGELLTLASRQQLIDWMEADKVAGPLLRSA
                     LPAGWFIADKSGAGERGSRGIIAALGPDGKPSRIVVIYTTGSQATMDERNRQIAEIGAS
                     LIKHW"
     promoter        complement(7174..7278)
                     /gene="bla"
                     /label=AmpR promoter
ORIGIN
        1 gacggatcgg gagatctccc gatcccctat ggtgcactct cagtacaatc tgctctgatg
       61 ccgcatagtt aagccagtat ctgctccctg cttgtgtgtt ggaggtcgct gagtagtgcg
      121 cgagcaaaat ttaagctaca acaaggcaag gcttgaccga caattgcatg aagaatctgc
      181 ttagggttag gcgttttgcg ctgcttcgcg atgtacgggc cagatatacg cgttgacatt
      241 gattattgac tagttattaa tagtaatcaa ttacggggtc attagttcat agcccatata
      301 tggagttccg cgttacataa cttacggtaa atggcccgcc tggctgaccg cccaacgacc
      361 cccgcccatt gacgtcaata atgacgtatg ttcccatagt aacgccaata gggactttcc
      421 attgacgtca atgggtggag tatttacggt aaactgccca cttggcagta catcaagtgt
      481 atcatatgcc aagtacgccc cctattgacg tcaatgacgg taaatggccc gcctggcatt
      541 atgcccagta catgacctta tgggactttc ctacttggca gtacatctac gtattagtca
      601 tcgctattac catggtgatg cggttttggc agtacatcaa tgggcgtgga tagcggtttg
      661 actcacgggg atttccaagt ctccacccca ttgacgtcaa tgggagtttg ttttggcacc
      721 aaaatcaacg ggactttcca aaatgtcgta acaactccgc cccattgacg caaatgggcg
      781 gtaggcgtgt acggtgggag gtctatataa gcagagctct ctggctaact agagaaccca
      841 ctgcttactg gcttatcgaa attaatacga ctcactatag ggagacccaa gctggctagc
      901 gtttaaactt aagcttggta ccgagctcgg atcatgaact tggtagccca gcttgagaac
      961 gaagttgcga gtctggaaaa cgaaaacgag acgttgaaga aaaagaactt gcacaagaaa
     1021 gatttgattg cctacttgga aaaggaaatt gccaatctgc gtaaaaagat tgaggaagga
     1081 tccatggaat cgaatcaatc taacaacggt ggatcgggaa acgcagcatt gaatcgtggg
     1141 ggccgttacg taccaccaca cttgagaggc ggagatggtg gtgccgccgc tgctgcctca
     1201 gccggaggcg acgacagacg cggtggggcc gggggtggtg gctatcgtag aggtggtgga
     1261 aattcagggg gcggcggcgg aggaggctac gatcgtggat acaacgacaa ccgggatgac
     1321 cgtgacaatc ggggcggctc cggcggttat ggccgggaca gaaattacga ggatcgcggt
     1381 tataacgggg gtggtggggg aggaggcaat cgcggctaca ataataaccg cggtgggggt
     1441 ggaggcggct ataatcggca ggaccgtgga gacggcggtt ctagtaattt ctcgcgggga
     1501 gggtataaca acagagatga gggctcagac aacagaggct caggcagatc atacaacaac
     1561 gatcggcgcg acaatggtgg tgacgggggc ggaggcggtt ccctcgagaa tttatatttc
     1621 cagggcatgg tgagcaaggg cgaggagctg ttcaccgggg tggtgcccat cctggtcgag
     1681 ctggacggcg acgtaaacgg ccacaagttc agcgtgtccg gcgagggcga gggcgatgcc
     1741 acctacggca agctgaccct gaagttcatc tgcaccaccg gcaagctgcc cgtgccctgg
     1801 cccaccctcg tgaccaccct gacctacggc gtgcagtgct tcagccgata tccagatcat
     1861 atgaagcagc acgatttctt taaaagtgcg atgcccgagg gttatgttca ggagcgcacc
     1921 atcttcttca aggacgacgg gaattataag acccgcgctg aggttaagtt tgaaggggat
     1981 acccttgtta acagaattga gctgaagggt atagacttta aagaagatgg caatatattg
     2041 gggcacaagc tcgaatataa ttacaacagt cataacgtat atatcatggc tgacaagcaa
     2101 aagaatggca taaaagtgaa ttttaagata cgacacaata tagaggatgg tagcgtccag
     2161 cttgcggatc attaccagca gaatacacca attggtgacg gcccagtact gctgccggat
     2221 aatcactatc tcagtaccca gagtgcattg tccaaagacc cgaacgagaa acgcgatcac
     2281 atggtactgc tggaatttgt aacggctgct ggaattacat tgggaatgga cgagttgtac
     2341 aaggaattcg gaggcggtgg aagcgagtct aatcagagca ataacggggg tagtggcaat
     2401 gccgcgctca atcggggagg ccgctacgtg cctcctcacc tcagaggggg cgatgggggc
     2461 gccgctgccg ctgcgagcgc cggtggcgat gatcggcggg gaggagcggg tggaggtggt
     2521 tatcgccgag gtggcgggaa cagtgggggt ggaggaggcg gtggatatga tcgaggttac
     2581 aacgacaatc gggacgatcg agataacaga gggggttcag gtggatacgg aagagacagg
     2641 aattacgagg acagaggata caatggcgga ggcggtgggg gaggtaatag aggatacaac
     2701 aataatcgag gaggcggggg gggagggtac aatcgccaag accgcggtga tggaggaagt
     2761 tctaacttta gcagaggtgg atacaacaat agggatgaag gctcagacaa cagaggttct
     2821 ggtcgaagct acaataacga cagacgcgac aacggtggcg atgggtaata atctagaggg
     2881 cccgtttaaa cccgctgatc agcctcgact gtgccttcta gttgccagcc atctgttgtt
     2941 tgcccctccc ccgtgccttc cttgaccctg gaaggtgcca ctcccactgt cctttcctaa
     3001 taaaatgagg aaattgcatc gcattgtctg agtaggtgtc attctattct ggggggtggg
     3061 gtggggcagg acagcaaggg ggaggattgg gaagacaata gcaggcatgc tggggatgcg
     3121 gtgggctcta tggcttctga ggcggaaaga accagctggg gctctagggg gtatccccnn
     3181 nnnnnnnnnn nnnnnnnnnn nnnnnnnnnn nnnnnnnnnn nnnnnnnnnn nnnnnnnnnn
     3241 nnnnnnnnnn nnnnnnnnnn nnnnnnnnnn nnnnnnnnnn nnnnnnnnnn nnnnnnnnnn
     3301 nncnnnnnnn nnnnnnnnnn nnnnnnnnnn nnnnnnnnnn nnnnnnnnnn nnnnnnnnnn
     3361 nnnnnnnnnn nnnnnnnnnn nnnnnnnnnn nnnnannnnn nnnnnnnnnn nnnnnnnnnn
     3421 nnnnnnnnnn nnnnnnnnnn nnnncctttg acgttggagt ccacgttctt taatagtgga
     3481 ctcttgttcc aaactggaac aacactcaac cctatctcgg tctattcttt tgatttataa
     3541 gggattttgc cgatttcggc ctattggtta aaaaatgagc tgatttaaca aaaatttaac
     3601 gcgaattaat tctgtggaat gtgtgtcagt tagggtgtgg aaagtcccca ggctccccag
     3661 caggcagaag tatgcaaagc atgcatctca attagtcagc aaccaggtgt ggaaagtccc
     3721 caggctcccc agcaggcaga agtatgcaaa gcatgcatct caattagtca gcaaccatag
     3781 tcccgcccct aactccgccc atcccgcccc taactccgcc cagttccgcc cattctccgc
     3841 cccatggctg actaattttt tttatttatg cagaggccga ggccgcctct gcctctgagc
     3901 tattccagaa gtagtgagga ggcttttttg gaggcctagg cttttgcaaa aagctcccgg
     3961 gagcttgtat atccattttc ggatctgatc aagagacagg atgaggatcg tttcgcatga
     4021 ttgaacaaga tggattgcac gcaggttctc cggccgcttg ggtggagagg ctattcggct
     4081 atgactgggc acaacagaca atcggctgct ctgatgccgc cgtgttccgg ctgtcagcgc
     4141 aggggcgccc ggttcttttt gtcaagaccg acctgtccgg tgccctgaat gaactgcagg
     4201 acgaggcagc gcggctatcg tggctggcca cgacgggcgt tccttgcgca gctgtgctcg
     4261 acgttgtcac tgaagcggga agggactggc tgctattggg cgaagtgccg gggcaggatc
     4321 tcctgtcatc tcaccttgct cctgccgaga aagtatccat catggctgat gcaatgcggc
     4381 ggctgcatac gcttgatccg gctacctgcc cattcgacca ccaagcgaaa catcgcatcg
     4441 agcgagcacg tactcggatg gaagccggtc ttgtcgatca ggatgatctg gacgaagagc
     4501 atcaggggct cgcgccagcc gaactgttcg ccaggctcaa ggcgcgcatg cccgacggcg
     4561 aggatctcgt cgtgacccat ggcgatgcct gcttgccgaa tatcatggtg gaaaatggcc
     4621 gcttttctgg attcatcgac tgtggccggc tgggtgtggc ggaccgctat caggacatag
     4681 cgttggctac ccgtgatatt gctgaagagc ttggcggcga atgggctgac cgcttcctcg
     4741 tgctttacgg tatcgccgct cccgattcgc agcgcatcgc cttctatcgc cttcttgacg
     4801 agttcttctg agcgggactc tggggttcga aatgaccgac caagcgacgc ccaacctgcc
     4861 atcacgagat ttcgattcca ccgccgcctt ctatgaaagg ttgggcttcg gaatcgtttt
     4921 ccgggacgcc ggctggatga tcctccagcg cggggatctc atgctggagt tcttcgccca
     4981 ccccaacttg tttattgcag cttataatgg ttacaaataa agcaatagca tcacaaattt
     5041 cacaaataaa gcattttttt cactgcattc tagttgtggt ttgtccaaac tcatcaatgt
     5101 atcttatcat gtctgtatac cgtcgacctc tagctagagc ttggcgtaat catggtcata
     5161 gctgtttcct gtgtgaaatt gttatccgct cacaattcca cacaacatac gagccggaag
     5221 cataaagtgt aaagcctggg gtgcctaatg agtgagctaa ctcacattaa ttgcgttgcg
     5281 ctcactgccc gctttccagt cgggaaacct gtcgtgccag ctgcattaat gaatcggcca
     5341 acgcgcgggg agaggcggtt tgcgtattgg gcgctcttcc gcttcctcgc tcactgactc
     5401 gctgcgctcg gtcgttcggc tgcggcgagc ggtatcagct cactcaaagg cggtaatacg
     5461 gttatccaca gaatcagggg ataacgcagg aaagaacatg tgagcaaaag gccagcaaaa
     5521 ggccaggaac cgtaaaaagg ccgcgttgct ggcgtttttc cataggctcc gcccccctga
     5581 cgagcatcac aaaaatcgac gctcaagtca gaggtggcga aacccgacag gactataaag
     5641 ataccaggcg tttccccctg gaagctccct cgtgcgctct cctgttccga ccctgccgct
     5701 taccggatac ctgtccgcct ttctcccttc gggaagcgtg gcgctttctc atagctcacg
     5761 ctgtaggtat ctcagttcgg tgtaggtcgt tcgctccaag ctgggctgtg tgcacgaacc
     5821 ccccgttcag cccgaccgct gcgccttatc cggtaactat cgtcttgagt ccaacccggt
     5881 aagacacgac ttatcgccac tggcagcagc cactggtaac aggattagca gagcgaggta
     5941 tgtaggcggt gctacagagt tcttgaagtg gtggcctaac tacggctaca ctagaagaac
     6001 agtatttggt atctgcgctc tgctgaagcc agttaccttc ggaaaaagag ttggtagctc
     6061 ttgatccggc aaacaaacca ccgctggtag cggttttttt gtttgcaagc agcagattac
     6121 gcgcagaaaa aaaggatctc aagaagatcc tttgatcttt tctacggggt ctgacgctca
     6181 gtggaacgaa aactcacgtt aagggatttt ggtcatgaga ttatcaaaaa ggatcttcac
     6241 ctagatcctt ttaaattaaa aatgaagttt taaatcaatc taaagtatat atgagtaaac
     6301 ttggtctgac agttaccaat gcttaatcag tgaggcacct atctcagcga tctgtctatt
     6361 tcgttcatcc atagttgcct gactccccgt cgtgtagata actacgatac gggagggctt
     6421 accatctggc cccagtgctg caatgatacc gcgagaccca cgctcaccgg ctccagattt
     6481 atcagcaata aaccagccag ccggaagggc cgagcgcaga agtggtcctg caactttatc
     6541 cgcctccatc cagtctatta attgttgccg ggaagctaga gtaagtagtt cgccagttaa
     6601 tagtttgcgc aacgttgttg ccattgctac aggcatcgtg gtgtcacgct cgtcgtttgg
     6661 tatggcttca ttcagctccg gttcccaacg atcaaggcga gttacatgat cccccatgtt
     6721 gtgcaaaaaa gcggttagct ccttcggtcc tccgatcgtt gtcagaagta agttggccgc
     6781 agtgttatca ctcatggtta tggcagcact gcataattct cttactgtca tgccatccgt
     6841 aagatgcttt tctgtgactg gtgagtactc aaccaagtca ttctgagaat agtgtatgcg
     6901 gcgaccgagt tgctcttgcc cggcgtcaat acgggataat accgcgccac atagcagaac
     6961 tttaaaagtg ctcatcattg gaaaacgttc ttcggggcga aaactctcaa ggatcttacc
     7021 gctgttgaga tccagttcga tgtaacccac tcgtgcaccc aactgatctt cagcatcttt
     7081 tactttcacc agcgtttctg ggtgagcaaa aacaggaagg caaaatgccg caaaaaaggg
     7141 aataagggcg acacggaaat gttgaatact catactcttc ctttttcaat attattgaag
     7201 catttatcag ggttattgtc tcatgagcgg atacatattt gaatgtattt agaaaaataa
     7261 acaaataggg gttccgcgca catttccccg aaaagtgcca cctgacgtc
//
