# Supplementary material for: Controllable protein phase separation and modular recruitment to form responsive membraneless organelles
Source: Nat Commun. 2018 Jul 30;9:2985. doi: 10.1038/s41467-018-05403-1 (PMC6065366; doi:10.1038/s41467-018-05403-1)
Supplement: Supplementary file 3 — Supplementary Data 1 [file 41467_2018_5403_MOESM3_ESM.zip › SI plasmids - gb format/pcDNA_RGG-GFP-RGG.gb]

LOCUS       Exported                7142 bp ds-DNA     circular SYN 06-JUN-2018
DEFINITION  synthetic circular DNA.
ACCESSION   .
VERSION     .
KEYWORDS    .
SOURCE      synthetic DNA construct
  ORGANISM  synthetic DNA construct
REFERENCE   1  (bases 1 to 7142)
  AUTHORS   BSchuster
  TITLE     Direct Submission
  JOURNAL   Exported Jun 6, 2018 from SnapGene 4.1.9
            http://www.snapgene.com
FEATURES             Location/Qualifiers
     source          1..7142
                     /organism="synthetic DNA construct"
                     /mol_type="other DNA"
     enhancer        235..614
                     /label=CMV enhancer
                     /note="human cytomegalovirus immediate early enhancer"
     promoter        615..818
                     /label=CMV promoter
                     /note="human cytomegalovirus (CMV) immediate early 
                     promoter"
     promoter        863..881
                     /label=T7 promoter
                     /note="promoter for bacteriophage T7 RNA polymerase"
     CDS             938..1438
                     /codon_start=1
                     /label=RGG domain
                     /translation="ESNQSNNGGSGNAALNRGGRYVPPHLRGGDGGAAAAASAGGDDRR
                     GGAGGGGYRRGGGNSGGGGGGGYDRGYNDNRDDRDNRGGSGGYGRDRNYEDRGYNGGGG
                     GGGNRGYNNNRGGGGGGYNRQDRGDGGSSNFSRGGYNNRDEGSDNRGSGRSYNNDRRDN
                     GGDG"
     CDS             1439..1453
                     /codon_start=1
                     /label=GGGGS linker
                     /translation="GGGGS"
     CDS             1460..2176
                     /codon_start=1
                     /product="enhanced GFP"
                     /label=EGFP
                     /note="mammalian codon-optimized"
                     /translation="MVSKGEELFTGVVPILVELDGDVNGHKFSVSGEGEGDATYGKLTL
                     KFICTTGKLPVPWPTLVTTLTYGVQCFSRYPDHMKQHDFFKSAMPEGYVQERTIFFKDD
                     GNYKTRAEVKFEGDTLVNRIELKGIDFKEDGNILGHKLEYNYNSHNVYIMADKQKNGIK
                     VNFKIRHNIEDGSVQLADHYQQNTPIGDGPVLLPDNHYLSTQSALSKDPNEKRDHMVLL
                     EFVTAAGITLGMDELYK"
     CDS             2183..2197
                     /codon_start=1
                     /label=GGGGS linker
                     /translation="GGGGS"
     CDS             2198..2698
                     /codon_start=1
                     /label=RGG domain
                     /translation="ESNQSNNGGSGNAALNRGGRYVPPHLRGGDGGAAAAASAGGDDRR
                     GGAGGGGYRRGGGNSGGGGGGGYDRGYNDNRDDRDNRGGSGGYGRDRNYEDRGYNGGGG
                     GGGNRGYNNNRGGGGGGYNRQDRGDGGSSNFSRGGYNNRDEGSDNRGSGRSYNNDRRDN
                     GGDG"
     polyA_signal    2742..2966
                     /label=bGH poly(A) signal
                     /note="bovine growth hormone polyadenylation signal"
     rep_origin      3012..3440
                     /direction=RIGHT
                     /label=f1 ori
                     /note="f1 bacteriophage origin of replication; arrow 
                     indicates direction of (+) strand synthesis"
     promoter        3454..3783
                     /label=SV40 promoter
                     /note="SV40 enhancer and early promoter"
     rep_origin      3634..3769
                     /label=SV40 ori
                     /note="SV40 origin of replication"
     CDS             3850..4644
                     /codon_start=1
                     /gene="aph(3')-II (or nptII)"
                     /product="aminoglycoside phosphotransferase from Tn5"
                     /label=NeoR/KanR
                     /note="confers resistance to neomycin, kanamycin, and G418 
                     (Geneticin(R))"
                     /translation="MIEQDGLHAGSPAAWVERLFGYDWAQQTIGCSDAAVFRLSAQGRP
                     VLFVKTDLSGALNELQDEAARLSWLATTGVPCAAVLDVVTEAGRDWLLLGEVPGQDLLS
                     SHLAPAEKVSIMADAMRRLHTLDPATCPFDHQAKHRIERARTRMEAGLVDQDDLDEEHQ
                     GLAPAELFARLKARMPDGEDLVVTHGDACLPNIMVENGRFSGFIDCGRLGVADRYQDIA
                     LATRDIAEELGGEWADRFLVLYGIAAPDSQRIAFYRLLDEFF"
     polyA_signal    4818..4939
                     /label=SV40 poly(A) signal
                     /note="SV40 polyadenylation signal"
     primer_bind     complement(4988..5004)
                     /label=M13 rev
                     /note="common sequencing primer, one of multiple similar 
                     variants"
     protein_bind    5012..5028
                     /label=lac operator
                     /bound_moiety="lac repressor encoded by lacI"
                     /note="The lac repressor binds to the lac operator to 
                     inhibit transcription in E. coli. This inhibition can be 
                     relieved by adding lactose or 
                     isopropyl-beta-D-thiogalactopyranoside (IPTG)."
     promoter        complement(5036..5066)
                     /label=lac promoter
                     /note="promoter for the E. coli lac operon"
     protein_bind    5081..5102
                     /label=CAP binding site
                     /bound_moiety="E. coli catabolite activator protein"
                     /note="CAP binding activates transcription in the presence 
                     of cAMP."
     rep_origin      complement(5390..5975)
                     /direction=LEFT
                     /label=ori
                     /note="high-copy-number ColE1/pMB1/pBR322/pUC origin of 
                     replication"
     CDS             complement(6146..7006)
                     /codon_start=1
                     /gene="bla"
                     /product="beta-lactamase"
                     /label=AmpR
                     /note="confers resistance to ampicillin, carbenicillin, and
                     related antibiotics"
                     /translation="MSIQHFRVALIPFFAAFCLPVFAHPETLVKVKDAEDQLGARVGYI
                     ELDLNSGKILESFRPEERFPMMSTFKVLLCGAVLSRIDAGQEQLGRRIHYSQNDLVEYS
                     PVTEKHLTDGMTVRELCSAAITMSDNTAANLLLTTIGGPKELTAFLHNMGDHVTRLDRW
                     EPELNEAIPNDERDTTMPVAMATTLRKLLTGELLTLASRQQLIDWMEADKVAGPLLRSA
                     LPAGWFIADKSGAGERGSRGIIAALGPDGKPSRIVVIYTTGSQATMDERNRQIAEIGAS
                     LIKHW"
     promoter        complement(7007..7111)
                     /gene="bla"
                     /label=AmpR promoter
ORIGIN
        1 gacggatcgg gagatctccc gatcccctat ggtgcactct cagtacaatc tgctctgatg
       61 ccgcatagtt aagccagtat ctgctccctg cttgtgtgtt ggaggtcgct gagtagtgcg
      121 cgagcaaaat ttaagctaca acaaggcaag gcttgaccga caattgcatg aagaatctgc
      181 ttagggttag gcgttttgcg ctgcttcgcg atgtacgggc cagatatacg cgttgacatt
      241 gattattgac tagttattaa tagtaatcaa ttacggggtc attagttcat agcccatata
      301 tggagttccg cgttacataa cttacggtaa atggcccgcc tggctgaccg cccaacgacc
      361 cccgcccatt gacgtcaata atgacgtatg ttcccatagt aacgccaata gggactttcc
      421 attgacgtca atgggtggag tatttacggt aaactgccca cttggcagta catcaagtgt
      481 atcatatgcc aagtacgccc cctattgacg tcaatgacgg taaatggccc gcctggcatt
      541 atgcccagta catgacctta tgggactttc ctacttggca gtacatctac gtattagtca
      601 tcgctattac catggtgatg cggttttggc agtacatcaa tgggcgtgga tagcggtttg
      661 actcacgggg atttccaagt ctccacccca ttgacgtcaa tgggagtttg ttttggcacc
      721 aaaatcaacg ggactttcca aaatgtcgta acaactccgc cccattgacg caaatgggcg
      781 gtaggcgtgt acggtgggag gtctatataa gcagagctct ctggctaact agagaaccca
      841 ctgcttactg gcttatcgaa attaatacga ctcactatag ggagacccaa gctggctagc
      901 gtttaaactt aagcttggta ccgagctcgg atccatggaa tcgaatcaat ctaacaacgg
      961 tggatcggga aacgcagcat tgaatcgtgg gggccgttac gtaccaccac acttgagagg
     1021 cggagatggt ggtgccgccg ctgctgcctc agccggaggc gacgacagac gcggtggggc
     1081 cgggggtggt ggctatcgta gaggtggtgg aaattcaggg ggcggcggcg gaggaggcta
     1141 cgatcgtgga tacaacgaca accgggatga ccgtgacaat cggggcggct ccggcggtta
     1201 tggccgggac agaaattacg aggatcgcgg ttataacggg ggtggtgggg gaggaggcaa
     1261 tcgcggctac aataataacc gcggtggggg tggaggcggc tataatcggc aggaccgtgg
     1321 agacggcggt tctagtaatt tctcgcgggg agggtataac aacagagatg agggctcaga
     1381 caacagaggc tcaggcagat catacaacaa cgatcggcgc gacaatggtg gtgacggggg
     1441 cggaggcggt tccctcgaga tggtgagcaa gggcgaggag ctgttcaccg gggtggtgcc
     1501 catcctggtc gagctggacg gcgacgtaaa cggccacaag ttcagcgtgt ccggcgaggg
     1561 cgagggcgat gccacctacg gcaagctgac cctgaagttc atctgcacca ccggcaagct
     1621 gcccgtgccc tggcccaccc tcgtgaccac cctgacctac ggcgtgcagt gcttcagccg
     1681 ctaccccgac cacatgaagc agcacgactt cttcaagtcc gccatgcccg aaggctacgt
     1741 ccaggagcgc accatcttct tcaaggacga cggcaactac aagacccgcg ccgaggtgaa
     1801 gttcgagggc gacaccctgg tgaaccgcat cgagctgaag ggcatcgact tcaaggagga
     1861 cggcaacatc ctggggcaca agctggagta caactacaac agccacaacg tctatatcat
     1921 ggccgacaag cagaagaacg gcatcaaggt gaacttcaag atccgccaca acatcgagga
     1981 cggcagcgtg cagctcgccg accactacca gcagaacacc cccatcggcg acggccccgt
     2041 gctgctgccc gacaaccact acctgagcac ccagtccgcc ctgagcaaag accccaacga
     2101 gaagcgcgat cacatggtcc tgctggagtt cgtgaccgcc gccgggatca ctctcggcat
     2161 ggacgagctg tacaaggaat tcggaggcgg tggaagcgag tctaatcaga gcaataacgg
     2221 gggtagtggc aatgccgcgc tcaatcgggg aggccgctac gtgcctcctc acctcagagg
     2281 gggcgatggg ggcgccgctg ccgctgcgag cgccggtggc gatgatcggc ggggaggagc
     2341 gggtggaggt ggttatcgcc gaggtggcgg gaacagtggg ggtggaggag gcggtggata
     2401 tgatcgaggt tacaacgaca atcgggacga tcgagataac agagggggtt caggtggata
     2461 cggaagagac aggaattacg aggacagagg atacaatggc ggaggcggtg ggggaggtaa
     2521 tagaggatac aacaataatc gaggaggcgg ggggggaggg tacaatcgcc aagaccgcgg
     2581 tgatggagga agttctaact ttagcagagg tggatacaac aatagggatg aaggctcaga
     2641 caacagaggt tctggtcgaa gctacaataa cgacagacgc gacaacggtg gcgatgggta
     2701 ataatctaga gggcccgttt aaacccgctg atcagcctcg actgtgcctt ctagttgcca
     2761 gccatctgtt gtttgcccct cccccgtgcc ttccttgacc ctggaaggtg ccactcccac
     2821 tgtcctttcc taataaaatg aggaaattgc atcgcattgt ctgagtaggt gtcattctat
     2881 tctggggggt ggggtggggc aggacagcaa gggggaggat tgggaagaca atagcaggca
     2941 tgctggggat gcggtgggct ctatggcttc tgaggcggaa agaaccagct ggggctctag
     3001 ggggtatccc cnnnnnnnnn nnnnnnnnnn nnnnnnnnnn nnnnnnnnnn nnnnnnnnnn
     3061 nnnnnnnnnn nnnnnnnnnn nnnnnnnnnn nnnnnnnnnn nnnnnnnnnn nnnnnnnnnn
     3121 nnnnnnnnnn nnnnncnnnn nnnnnnnnnn nnnnnnnnnn nnnnnnnnnn nnnnnnnnnn
     3181 nnnnnnnnnn nnnnnnnnnn nnnnnnnnnn nnnnnnnnnn nnnnnnnann nnnnnnnnnn
     3241 nnnnnnnnnn nnnnnnnnnn nnnnnnnnnn nnnnnnncct ttgacgttgg agtccacgtt
     3301 ctttaatagt ggactcttgt tccaaactgg aacaacactc aaccctatct cggtctattc
     3361 ttttgattta taagggattt tgccgatttc ggcctattgg ttaaaaaatg agctgattta
     3421 acaaaaattt aacgcgaatt aattctgtgg aatgtgtgtc agttagggtg tggaaagtcc
     3481 ccaggctccc cagcaggcag aagtatgcaa agcatgcatc tcaattagtc agcaaccagg
     3541 tgtggaaagt ccccaggctc cccagcaggc agaagtatgc aaagcatgca tctcaattag
     3601 tcagcaacca tagtcccgcc cctaactccg cccatcccgc ccctaactcc gcccagttcc
     3661 gcccattctc cgccccatgg ctgactaatt ttttttattt atgcagaggc cgaggccgcc
     3721 tctgcctctg agctattcca gaagtagtga ggaggctttt ttggaggcct aggcttttgc
     3781 aaaaagctcc cgggagcttg tatatccatt ttcggatctg atcaagagac aggatgagga
     3841 tcgtttcgca tgattgaaca agatggattg cacgcaggtt ctccggccgc ttgggtggag
     3901 aggctattcg gctatgactg ggcacaacag acaatcggct gctctgatgc cgccgtgttc
     3961 cggctgtcag cgcaggggcg cccggttctt tttgtcaaga ccgacctgtc cggtgccctg
     4021 aatgaactgc aggacgaggc agcgcggcta tcgtggctgg ccacgacggg cgttccttgc
     4081 gcagctgtgc tcgacgttgt cactgaagcg ggaagggact ggctgctatt gggcgaagtg
     4141 ccggggcagg atctcctgtc atctcacctt gctcctgccg agaaagtatc catcatggct
     4201 gatgcaatgc ggcggctgca tacgcttgat ccggctacct gcccattcga ccaccaagcg
     4261 aaacatcgca tcgagcgagc acgtactcgg atggaagccg gtcttgtcga tcaggatgat
     4321 ctggacgaag agcatcaggg gctcgcgcca gccgaactgt tcgccaggct caaggcgcgc
     4381 atgcccgacg gcgaggatct cgtcgtgacc catggcgatg cctgcttgcc gaatatcatg
     4441 gtggaaaatg gccgcttttc tggattcatc gactgtggcc ggctgggtgt ggcggaccgc
     4501 tatcaggaca tagcgttggc tacccgtgat attgctgaag agcttggcgg cgaatgggct
     4561 gaccgcttcc tcgtgcttta cggtatcgcc gctcccgatt cgcagcgcat cgccttctat
     4621 cgccttcttg acgagttctt ctgagcggga ctctggggtt cgaaatgacc gaccaagcga
     4681 cgcccaacct gccatcacga gatttcgatt ccaccgccgc cttctatgaa aggttgggct
     4741 tcggaatcgt tttccgggac gccggctgga tgatcctcca gcgcggggat ctcatgctgg
     4801 agttcttcgc ccaccccaac ttgtttattg cagcttataa tggttacaaa taaagcaata
     4861 gcatcacaaa tttcacaaat aaagcatttt tttcactgca ttctagttgt ggtttgtcca
     4921 aactcatcaa tgtatcttat catgtctgta taccgtcgac ctctagctag agcttggcgt
     4981 aatcatggtc atagctgttt cctgtgtgaa attgttatcc gctcacaatt ccacacaaca
     5041 tacgagccgg aagcataaag tgtaaagcct ggggtgccta atgagtgagc taactcacat
     5101 taattgcgtt gcgctcactg cccgctttcc agtcgggaaa cctgtcgtgc cagctgcatt
     5161 aatgaatcgg ccaacgcgcg gggagaggcg gtttgcgtat tgggcgctct tccgcttcct
     5221 cgctcactga ctcgctgcgc tcggtcgttc ggctgcggcg agcggtatca gctcactcaa
     5281 aggcggtaat acggttatcc acagaatcag gggataacgc aggaaagaac atgtgagcaa
     5341 aaggccagca aaaggccagg aaccgtaaaa aggccgcgtt gctggcgttt ttccataggc
     5401 tccgcccccc tgacgagcat cacaaaaatc gacgctcaag tcagaggtgg cgaaacccga
     5461 caggactata aagataccag gcgtttcccc ctggaagctc cctcgtgcgc tctcctgttc
     5521 cgaccctgcc gcttaccgga tacctgtccg cctttctccc ttcgggaagc gtggcgcttt
     5581 ctcatagctc acgctgtagg tatctcagtt cggtgtaggt cgttcgctcc aagctgggct
     5641 gtgtgcacga accccccgtt cagcccgacc gctgcgcctt atccggtaac tatcgtcttg
     5701 agtccaaccc ggtaagacac gacttatcgc cactggcagc agccactggt aacaggatta
     5761 gcagagcgag gtatgtaggc ggtgctacag agttcttgaa gtggtggcct aactacggct
     5821 acactagaag aacagtattt ggtatctgcg ctctgctgaa gccagttacc ttcggaaaaa
     5881 gagttggtag ctcttgatcc ggcaaacaaa ccaccgctgg tagcggtttt tttgtttgca
     5941 agcagcagat tacgcgcaga aaaaaaggat ctcaagaaga tcctttgatc ttttctacgg
     6001 ggtctgacgc tcagtggaac gaaaactcac gttaagggat tttggtcatg agattatcaa
     6061 aaaggatctt cacctagatc cttttaaatt aaaaatgaag ttttaaatca atctaaagta
     6121 tatatgagta aacttggtct gacagttacc aatgcttaat cagtgaggca cctatctcag
     6181 cgatctgtct atttcgttca tccatagttg cctgactccc cgtcgtgtag ataactacga
     6241 tacgggaggg cttaccatct ggccccagtg ctgcaatgat accgcgagac ccacgctcac
     6301 cggctccaga tttatcagca ataaaccagc cagccggaag ggccgagcgc agaagtggtc
     6361 ctgcaacttt atccgcctcc atccagtcta ttaattgttg ccgggaagct agagtaagta
     6421 gttcgccagt taatagtttg cgcaacgttg ttgccattgc tacaggcatc gtggtgtcac
     6481 gctcgtcgtt tggtatggct tcattcagct ccggttccca acgatcaagg cgagttacat
     6541 gatcccccat gttgtgcaaa aaagcggtta gctccttcgg tcctccgatc gttgtcagaa
     6601 gtaagttggc cgcagtgtta tcactcatgg ttatggcagc actgcataat tctcttactg
     6661 tcatgccatc cgtaagatgc ttttctgtga ctggtgagta ctcaaccaag tcattctgag
     6721 aatagtgtat gcggcgaccg agttgctctt gcccggcgtc aatacgggat aataccgcgc
     6781 cacatagcag aactttaaaa gtgctcatca ttggaaaacg ttcttcgggg cgaaaactct
     6841 caaggatctt accgctgttg agatccagtt cgatgtaacc cactcgtgca cccaactgat
     6901 cttcagcatc ttttactttc accagcgttt ctgggtgagc aaaaacagga aggcaaaatg
     6961 ccgcaaaaaa gggaataagg gcgacacgga aatgttgaat actcatactc ttcctttttc
     7021 aatattattg aagcatttat cagggttatt gtctcatgag cggatacata tttgaatgta
     7081 tttagaaaaa taaacaaata ggggttccgc gcacatttcc ccgaaaagtg ccacctgacg
     7141 tc
//
